>Addgene plasmid #189619 | pTP-PCR C2 | depositor full sequence | sequence record 367059 | pTP-PCR C2 sequence 57634 bps
CTAAATAAAAGATATGATGTTAAAGAAAATAAGCATAGATATACCAAAGATTTGATTTAATCAATAAATT
ATATAAACTTTTTAAGTTATGAATTTATCATAATTCAAAATGAATGGTTGCGTTATAAAAATCGTTTATC
TATTAATCTATAAAAAATTTAAGAAAGGGTAATTAGTATTCTTTTTTACTTATTTTGTTAGATGAAAAAG
CTTCAAATACCACATAAAAAAAGAATAATGAAGAGATAGCAGAAACGTAAGAACCTCAAGATGCAATTTT
ATTAAACGTAAAATATGCGTCAGGATAATCAGGGATTCGTCTTGGCATACCTGCAACACCCAAAAAATGC
ATTGGGAAAAAGGTTAAATTTACCCCAACGAAAAAACTCCAAAAATGAATTTTTCCTAGTATTTCTGAAT
ATCTAACTCCAGTGATTTTTTCAAACCAAAAATAGATACCCCCTAGCATAGAAAATACTGCACCCATCGA
CAACAGTGGCCTAATTTACCAATCTCGTTGCTTATCAATAAATCGACCCCGAACCGTACGTGCAAGTTTC
CCTGCATACGGCTCTCACTCATGTTAAAATTGGACAGAAGTTTTATTTGACTCGTTTGCCATCGTATACG
CCCTGATGTATTTTTATATGACATTTTTTGCAAACAGGAACTTGTTTTCGATTCATTCTAGACATCATAC
TGGATAAGTAGTCTTTACGCTTAGTTTTACTAAATTTTCGAACGTGATGAATTTCAATATCCTGATTACT
GCCACATAATACACAAGGGCCTTTAAGATCTTTACGACCTCTTTGTACTCGACGATCATACTGGTCAATA
TATGCTTCTAATGAAGAATAGTCTAATATAGGAGCTATAGTAAACTTTTTCGGACGACGATAATCGACCG
TAGGGTAACTAATAATAATTTTACCCGATTCATCTTTAATATTAAGATTCTTGCCGTATTTGTTAAATAC
CCTCCGTAGAGTAGTAAGTTTCATCTTAGAGGCAATGGTAAGGGCACAAGAGTATTTTAAGATATAATGT
ACTCTAGCAGCGACTCTACCGTAATTATTAGCTAACTTGTAGTATTGAAGAATACCTCTTTCCACCGTTT
TATAATGTTCTATCATATCATACAACGTATGATTTATAAATCTTCCATTTCTGGTAGGTGAACCGTCTTT
CTTGGTGTAACCTCGTTCATTCAACTTTTTTACAATTTGATCGGTAGGACCGTCTAAAACAGTATTAGTG
GTTCTACGAGAAAGTTGACCTTTGAGATTATGAGCTATTTTCATTTTAGAAAGCTTAGTTTTGTATACAC
GATAACCTAAAAATGTTGCGGAATCTAACTGACTATGAGTTATCTTGGTCTTTTCGATGTTTAAGGTAAG
TTTTAGTTGTTCGAACAAAAACGTTTTGCACTCATCAACTATTTGCTTACAATAAACTTTTGGACCATTT
AAACCCATGATGAAATCGTCCGCATAACGAACATAGTGAAGTCTAATAAAATTTCGATCATGTGCATACA
AACTAGGGATAGAGTGATCAGTAACTTTTCCGGAACGTATCATTTTTGTATAAACAGAGTTGGCTTTCCT
TCTTTTACCTTTAGTATATTTAGGTATAAGATCTCTTTCAACCCATTTGTCAAAAGGAGTCATATAAATG
TTCGCTAGAACAGGAGATAAAACTCCTCCTTGGCTTGTCCCAATGCGCATTTTAACTATTTTATCTGGGG
ACTCACCATAACCCACTCTAAGGTATTTGTAGATTAAGTCTATAAAAGCTTGGTCATCTATCTTGGTTTT
CAGTAAATTGACCAATACCTGATGATTCAAGCTTGGGAATTGTTGATCAATATCCCCTTCAATAAGCCAA
TTATCGTGGGCAAATTCCATTTTAATTTGGTTTAAAGCAGTATGACAGCCTCTACCGGATACCCAACCAT
GAGAGTTTTTGCTAAAATCACCTTCGAAAACCAGCATTAATAAAAAACGCATGGCTTCTTGGACAATCTT
ATCTCTCGGAGAAGGAATAGTTAAAGGTCTCTTCCCCCCATCAGACTTAGAAATGTAAGTTCTTCTAGAA
GGAGAAAATTGGAATATTCCGTTCCGCATGGTATTTGCAGTTTCCTCTAACCAAGATAGAGCGATTCCAT
CTAAGGTTTCTTTACTCAAAGCAAAAGTTAAACTTCCACTATTAGAGCGGATTCTAGCCCAAGCGGCAAT
TAGAAAATTTGGATCAGACATGATACTACTCAAATTGACACATTTTTTGTTACTGATAATATAAGATCTC
AATAAGTCCAACTGATTTGATTCGTATACACCCGAAAGCGTATCTTTGTCAAACCTAACATAACTAGGTT
CCTTCCTGCAAGATTGCGCAGTACTATGGACCCTCCGTAACCCCCATTCTTTCGAATTTCGGGTCATCGC
GAATTCCGTTCGTTTTCGTCGCAAAACTAACTTAGGGCTCCCCTTTCTAAAACTGCTACTTGCAGCCGGC
TTGTTGAACTTGCTTGATGAAAGAAAGACTACGTAATTTCTAACACTCAATCGTTTAATAGGGACTTCAG
ACCCTGCCAGAAAGTTGTAACTGGGATTCGTAAACCTACCCATATTAGTTAATAGCTTGGCACTCACTCT
TTCAGAGCGCCTTCTGATGCATGCTATGGTCCCTTGCGAGGTTAGCCCTCTCAGGTAAGCATCATGCTTT
ATCACAAATCGTTTAATCAATATATTCATTAATTAACGAATAAGCAAGTAATGTGAGTCTTGATCAAAGT
CAAGACAGGCGAAAACGACGTTAGACGCCGCACCGTAATGAAAATGTGCTACCACATAATAGGTATCATG
TAAAGCTATATCAATACCAGAATTAGCAAGAACAACTCCTGTAACGCCACCTACGGTGAATAAAAATATG
AAACCAATTGCAAAAAGACCTGGGGTCCGTAGATCAATAGAACCACCTCATAATGTAGCAAGTCAACTAA
ATATTTTAATTCCTGTTGGAATAGCAATAATCATAGTTGCTGCTGTAAAGTAAGCTCTGGTATCTATATC
CAAACCTACAGTAAACATATGGTGAGCCCATACGATAAAACCTAAAACACCGATAGAAAACATAGCGTAA
ACCATACCAAGGTAACCAAAAATAGGTTTTTTTGCGGTACTAACTACAATGTGGCTTATAATACCAAATC
CAGGTAAAATAAGTATATAAACTTCAGGGTGACCAAAAAATCAAAAAAGATGTTGAAATAACACAGGATC
ACCTCCTCCTGCAGGATCAAAAAATGTGGTATTGAAATTTCTATCTGTTAATAGCATAGTAATTGCACCA
GCTAATACAGGTAACGATAACAATAATAAAAATGCTGTAATTAAAACTGACCATACAAATAAAGGAAGAT
TATGAAAAGATAAACTTTTTACTCGCATATTGAAAATAGTACAAATAAAGTTGATAGCACCTAAAATAGA
AGAAGCGCCAGATAAATGTAAACTAAAAATAGCCAAATCTACAGAACCGCCAGAGTGAGCTGTTGCACTG
GACAACGGCGGGTATACAGTTCAACCAGTACCAACTCCAGCTTCGGTTAACATTGATGCAAATAATAATA
ATAATGATGGAGGTAATAACCAAAAACTGATATTATTCATTCTTGGGAAAGCCATATCAGGTGCACCAAT
CATTAAAGGAACAAACCAATTACCGAATCCTCCAATCAGAGTTGGCATTACCATGAAAAAAATCATTAAT
ATAGCATGACCCGTAACAATAACGTTATATAGATGATGATTATACTCTAAAAAACTACCGTTAGGCTGTG
CTAGTGTTATTCGAATATATAAAGATAAAGCAGTACCAGCAACTCCTGAAATTGCTCCAAAAATTAAATA
TAAAGTTCCAATATCTTTGTGGTTAGTTGAAAAAAGCCAACGAGTTACAAATTTATAAATAGGATTTAAT
TGCGGACTATAGGTTGCCATTAGTATTTTATTGATTTTTAGAAGGTTTTTCGTTTAGTAAAAAAAAACTT
AATATTAAAAACAAAACAAAAATTTTAAAATCAATAAAGTCTCCTAAGAAAACTCAAAACTGTCTTACAC
CTAAAATTAAGGTAAGACCTGTTAGAATTAAAAAAGTATAATGATATAAATAACCTGTCTGAAGTTTAGA
AATATATAAGGCTTTTTTTGTTATTGCCGAAGACAATCCCATTGGTCCAAAAATTTCTATGATTCCTCTG
TCAATAGTCTTGTAAGTAACGGTATAACTAATAGTAAAAAAAAACTGACTAACATATTCATTATAGACTT
TATCAAAAAATCACTTTTTATTGAAAAAATTATAAATTTTTTTTCCTATTGTAGATAGCTTTAATTTGAC
TAATATTTTACTACCAAATAAATAAAGTAAAAATGAAGATGTTACTCCTAAGATACTTAAAGCAACTGGT
AGTATCTTATAAAAATGAGTAATAAACTCAGAATCTATTCTATTCATATTTTCGATACTAGTGAAAATAG
CGTTTCCTCAAAAATCACTACCAAAGCCTATAATCATATCTTTTGCATAAAATCCTATCAATACACTTGG
AATAACTAAAAAAAATAAAGAAGCGGATATTTGATAAGAAGAATCATATGCTGCACAAATGACTGATTTG
TAACCATTTGGTTTAGATAGAAAAGTTAAATAAATTAATCGAGTTGAATAAAAGGCTGTCAAAAAAGCAC
CTAAAGTACCTAAAATGTAACTGAAATGGCCTTCTAACGTATATTTACCATATGCTACTTCAAGAATGAC
GTCTTTTGAATAAAACCCAGTTAAGAAAGGGAAACCTATAAGAGCCAAAGAGCCTATCACCATCATAGAA
TACGTAAATGGTACTAATTTTTTTAACCCTCCCATTTTACGCATATCTTGCTCATCTGCAACTGCATGAA
TAATTGATCCAGCACCTAAAAACAATAAAGCTTTAAAAAAAGCGTGATTAACTAAATGGAAAACTCCAAC
CGAGTAGTTGGACAGACCACAGGCAAACACCATGTAACCCAACTGACTACACGTTGAATACGCAATTACC
CGTTTTAAATCGTTTTGTAATAAGCCAACAGTAGCCGCAAAAAACGCAGTACAAGCGCCTACTATTGTAA
CTAAGCTAAGTATACTAGATGTATATTCAAATAAAGGAGAGGTACGGGCAATTAAAAATACTCCCGCAGT
TACCATTGTTGCTGCGTGAATTAAGGCGGAAACAGGGGTAGGACCTTCCATTGCGTCAGGTAACCAAGTA
TGCAGTCCCAATTGCGCAGATTTACCTACAGCCCCGATAAACAAAAAGAAACATATAAGAGAAATTAAAT
CAAAATCAAAATTTAAAAAATGAAACACTTTATTAGTAAAAATCGGGGTTAAAGCAAAAACTGTGGCATA
ATCCACAGCCTTATATTCTACAAAAATAATTAAAATCCCAATAACAAGTCCAAAATCACCAATTCTATTT
AAAATCATTGCTTTTATTGCTGCTTTATTCGCTTGAATTCGTGTAAACCAAAAATTAATAAGCAAATATG
AACAAAGACCTACACCTTCTCAACCTACAAACATTTGTATGAAATTATCGGCAGTAACTAAAATCAGCAT
AAAGAATGTGAAAAGAGATAAATAAGACATAAACCGAGGAAGGTGAGGGTCATAAGCCATATATTCAGTA
GAATATAAATGTACTATGGAGGAAACAAAAGTTACGACACAACACATAACAACGGTTAAAGAGTCAAATA
AAAATCCTCAATCTACATTTAGCATTTCAGAATTAATTCAAGGAGCGAGTTTTATATACACACAACAATC
TAACAAAGCTACTTCATAAAAAGCGAAAAGAGATAAACAAAACGTGACCATTAAACAAATTACTGTCACA
AAAGATGATCCAAAAGGGCCAAGAATCCGGCCGAATAATCCAGCACAAATCGAGCCTATCAACGGTAAAA
AAATTAATAATAAATACATAAAAACAGTTCAAATAATTAATCTGAACTGCCTCGAGATCTTCCGCTGCAT
AACCCTGCTTCGGGGTCATTATAGCGATTTTTTCGGTATATCCATCCTTTTTCGCACGATATACAGGATT
TTGCCAAAGGGTTCGTGTAGACTTTCCTTGGTGTATCCAACGGCGTCAGCCGGGCAGGATAGGTGAAGTA
GGCCCACCCGCGAGCGGGTGTTCCTTCTTCACTGTCCCTTATTCGCACCTGGCGGTGCTCAACGGGAATC
CTGCTCTGCGAGGCTGGCCGGCTACCGCCGGCGTAACAGATGAGGGCAAGCGGATGGCTGATGAAACCAA
GCCAACCAGGAAGGGCAGCCCACCTATCAAGGTGTACTGCCTTCCAGACGAACGAAGAGCGATTGAGGAA
AAGGCGGCGGCGGCCGGCATGAGCCTGTCGGCCTACCTGCTGGCCGTCGGCCAGGGCTACAAAATCACGG
GCGTCGTGGACTATGAGCACGTCCGCGAGCTGGCCCGCATCAATGGCGACCTGGGCCGCCTGGGCGGCCT
GCTGAAACTCTGGCTCACCGACGACCCGCGCACGGCGCGGTTCGGTGATGCCACGATCCTCGCCCTGCTG
GCGAAGATCGAAGAGAAGCAGGACGAGCTTGGCAAGGTCATGATGGGCGTGGTCCGCCCGAGGGCAGAGC
CATGACTTTTTTAGCCGCTAAAACGGCCGGGGGGTGCGCGTGATTGCCAAGCACGTCCCCATGCGCTCCA
TCAAGAAGAGGCACTTCGAGCTGTAAGTACATCACCGACGAGCAAGGCAAGACGATCGCGATCGCGAGCT
GGTTGCCCTCGCCGCTGGGCTGGCGGCCGTCTATGGCCCTGCAAACGCGCCAGAAACGCCGTCGAAGCCG
TGTGCGAGACACCGCGGCCGGCCGCCGGCGTTGTGGATACCTCGCGGAAAACTTGGCCCTCACTGACAGA
TGAGGGGCGGACGTTGACACTTGAGGGGCCGACTCACCCGGCGCGGCGTTGACAGATGAGGGGCAGGCTC
GATTTCGGCCGGCGACGTGGAGCTGGCCAGCCTCGCAAATCGGCGAAAACGCCTGATTTTACGCGAGTTT
CCCACAGATGATGTGGACAAGCCTGGGGATAAGTGCCCTGCGGTATTGACACTTGAGGGGCGCGACTACT
GACAGATGAGGGGCGCGATCCTTGACACTTGAGGGGCAGAGTGCTGACAGATGAGGGGCGCACCTATTGA
CATTTGAGGGGCTGTCCACAGGCAGAAAATCCAGCATTTGCAAGGGTTTCCGCCCGTTTTTCGGCCACCG
CTAACCTGTCTTTTAACCTGCTTTTAAACCAATATTTATAAACCTTGTTTTTAACCAGGGCTGCGCCCTG
TGCGCGTGACCGCGCACGCCGAAGGGGGGTGCCCCCCCTTCTCGAACCCTCCCGGTCGAGTGAGCGAGGA
AGCACCAGGGAACAGCACTTATATATTCTGCTTACACACGATGCCTGAAAAAACTTCCCTTGGGGTTATC
CACTTATCCACGGGGATATTTTTATAATTATTTTTTTTATAGTTTTTAGATCTTCTTTTTTAGAGCGCCT
TGTAGGCCTTTATCCATGCTGGTTCTAGAGAAGGTGTTGTGACAAATTGCCCTTTCAGTGTGACAAATCA
CCCTCAAATGACAGTCCTGTCTGTGACAAATTGCCCTTAACCCTGTGACAAATTGCCCTCAGAAGAAGCT
GTTTTTTCACAAAGTTATCCCTGCTTATTGACTCTTTTTTATTTAGTGTGACAATCTAAAAACTTGTCAC
ACTTCACATGGATCTGTCATGGCGGAAACAGCGGTTATCAATCACAAGAAACGTAAAAATAGCCCGCGAA
TCGTCCAGTCAAACGACCTCACTGAGGCGGCATATAGTCTCTCCCGGGATCAAAAACGTATGCTGTATCT
GTTCGTTGACCAGATCAGAAAATCTGATGGCACCCTACAGGAACATGACGGTATCTGCGAGATCCATGTT
GCTAAATATGCTGAAATATTCGGATTGACCTCTGCGGAAGCCAGTAAGGATATACGGCAGGCATTGAAGA
GTTTCGCGGGGAAGGAAGTGGTTTTTTATCGCCCTGAAGAGGATGCCGGCGATGAAAAAGGCTATGAATC
TTTTCCTTGGTTTATCAAACGTGCGCACAGTCCATCCAGAGGGCTTTACAGTGTACATATCAACCCATAT
CTCATTCCCTTCTTTATCGGGTTACAGAACCGGTTTACGCAGTTTCGGCTTAGTGAAACAAAAGAAATCA
CCAATCCGTATGCCATGCGTTTATACGAATCCCTGTGTCAGTATCGTAAGCCGGATGGCTCAGGCATCGT
CTCTCTGAAAATCGACTGGATCATAGAGCGTTACCAGCTGCCTCAAAGTTACCAGCGTATGCCTGACTTC
CGCCGCCGCTTCCTGCAGGTCTGTGTTAATGAGATCAACAGCAGAACTCCAATGCGCCTCTCATACATTG
AGAAAAAGAAAGGCCGCCAGACGACTCATATCGTATTTTCCTTCCGCGATATCACTTCCATGACGACAGG
ATAGTCTGAGGGTTATCTGTCACAGATTTGAGGGTGGTTCGTCACATTTGTTCTGACCTACTGAGGGTAA
TTTGTCACAGTTTTGCTGTTTCCTTCAGCCTGCATGGATTTTCTCATACTTTTTGAACTGTAATTTTTAA
GGAAGCCAAATTTGAGGGCAGTTTGTCACAGTTGATTTCCTTCTCTTTCCCTTCGTCATGTGACCTGATA
TCGGGGGTTAGTTCGTCATCATTGATGAGGGTTGATTATCACAGTTTATTACTCTGAATTGGCTATCCGC
GTGTGTACCTCTACCTGGAGTTTTTCCCACGGTGGATATTTCTTCTTGCGCTGAGCGTAAGAGCTATCTG
ACAGAACAGTTCTTCTTTGCTTCCTCGCCAGTTCGCTCGCTATGCTCGGTTACACGGCTGCGGCGAGCAT
CACGTGCTATAAAAATAATTATAATTTAAATTTTTTAATATAAATATATAAATTAAAAATAGAAAGTAAA
AAAAGAAATTAAAGAAAAAATAGTTTTTGTTTTCCGAAGATGTAAAAGACTCTAGGGGGATCGCCAACAA
ATACTACCTTTTACCTTGCTCTTCCTGCTCTCAGGTATTAATGCCGAATTGTTTCATCTTGTCTGTGTAG
AAGACCACACACGAAAATCCTGTGATTTTACATTTTACTTATCGTTAATCGAATGTATATCTATTTAATC
TGCTTTTCTTGTCTAATAAATATATATGTAAAGTACGCTTTTTGTTGAAATTTTTTAAACCTTTGTTTAT
TTTTTTTTCTTCATTCCGTAACTCTTCTACCTTCTTTATTTACTTTCTAAAATCCAAATACAAAACATAA
AAATAAATAAACACAGAGTAAATTCCCAAATTATTCCATCATTAAAAGATACGAGGCGCGTGTAAGTTAC
AGGCAAGCGATCCTAGTACACTCTATATTTTTTTATGCCTCGGTAATGATTTTCATTTTTTTTTTTCCAC
CTAGCGGATGACTCTTTTTTTTTCTTAGCGATTGGCATTATCACATAATGAATTATACATTATATAAAGT
AATGTGATTTCTTCGAAGAATATACTAAAAAATGAGCAGGCAAGATAAACGAAGGCAAAGATGACAGAGC
AGAAAGCCCTAGTAAAGCGTATTACAAATGAAACCAAGATTCAGATTGCGATCTCTTTAAAGGGTGGTCC
CCTAGCGATAGAGCACTCGATCTTCCCAGAAAAAGAGGCAGAAGCAGTAGCAGAACAGGCCACACAATCG
CAAGTGATTAACGTCCACACAGGTATAGGGTTTCTGGACCATATGATACATGCTCTGGCCAAGCATTCCG
GCTGGTCGCTAATCGTTGAGTGCATTGGTGACTTACACATAGACGACCATCACACCACTGAAGACTGCGG
GATTGCTCTCGGTCAAGCTTTTAAAGAGGCCCTAGGGGCCGTGCGTGGAGTAAAAAGGTTTGGATCAGGA
TTTGCGCCTTTGGATGAGGCACTTTCCAGAGCGGTGGTAGATCTTTCGAACAGGCCGTACGCAGTTGTCG
AACTTGGTTTGCAAAGGGAGAAAGTAGGAGATCTCTCTTGCGAGATGATCCCGCATTTTCTTGAAAGCTT
TGCAGAGGCTAGCAGAATTACCCTCCACGTTGATTGTCTGCGAGGCAAGAATGATCATCACCGTAGTGAG
AGTGCGTTCAAGGCTCTTGCGGTTGCCATAAGAGAAGCCACCTCGCCCAATGGTACCAACGATGTTCCCT
CCACCAAAGGTGTTCTTATGTAGTTTTACACAGGAGTCTGGACTTGACGCTAGTGATAATAAGTGACTGA
GGTATGTGCTCTTCTTATCTCCTTTTGTAGTGTTGCTCTTATTTTAAACAACTTTGCGGTTTTTTGATGA
CTTTGCGATTTTGTTGTTGCTTTGCAGTAAATTGCAAGATTTAATAAAAAAACGCAAAGCAATGATTAAA
GGATGTTCAGAATGAAACTCATGGAAACACTTAACCAGTGCATAAACGCTGGTCATGAAATGACGAAGGC
TATCGCCATTGCACAGTTTAATGATGACAGCCCGGAAGCGAGGAAAATAACCCGGCGCTGGAGAATAGGT
GAAGCAGCGGATTTAGTTGGGGTTTCTTCTCAGGCTATCAGAGATGCCGAGAAAGCAGGGCGACTACCGC
ACCCGGATATGGAAATTCGAGGACGGGTTGAGCAACGTGTTGGTTATACAATTGAACAAATTAATCATAT
GCGTGATGTGTTTGGTACGCGATTGCGACGTGCTGAAGACGTATTTCCACCGGTGATCGGGGTTGCTGCC
CATAAAGGTGGCGTTTACAAAACCTCAGTTTCTGTTCATCTTGCTCAGGATCTGGCTCTGAAGGGGCTAC
GTGTTTTGCTCGTGGAAGGTAACGACCCCCAGGGAACAGCCTCAATGTATCACGGATGGGTACCAGATCT
TCATATTCATGCAGAAGACACTCTCCTGCCTTTCTATCTTGGGGAAAAGGACGATGTCACTTATGCAATA
AAGCCCACTTGCTGGCCGGGGCTTGACATTATTCCTTCCTGTCTGGCTCTGCACCGTATTGAAACTGAGT
TAATGGGCAAATTTGATGAAGGTAAACTGCCCACCGATCCACACCTGATGCTCCGACTGGCCATTGAAAC
TGTTGCTCATGACTATGATGTCATAGTTATTGACAGCGCGCCTAACCTGGGTATCGGCACGATTAATGTC
GTATGTGCTGCTGATGTGCTGATTGTTCCCACGCCTGCTGAGTTGTTTGACTACACCTCCGCACTGCAGT
TTTTCGATATGCTTCGTGATCTGCTCAAGAACGTTGATCTTAAAGGGTTCGAGCCTGATGTACGTATTTT
GCTTACCAAATACAGCAATAGCAATGGCTCTCAGTCCCCGTGGATGGAGGAGCAAATTCGGGATGCCTGG
GGAAGCATGGTTCTAAAAAATGTTGTACGTGAAACGGATGAAGTTGGTAAAGGTCAGATCCGGATGAGAA
CTGTTTTTGAACAGGCCATTGATCAACGCTCTTCAACTGGTGCCTGGAGAAATGCTCTTTCTATTTGGGA
ACCTGTCTGCAATGAAATTTTCGATCGTCTGATTAAACCACGCTGGGAGATTAGATAATGAAGCGTGCGC
CTGTTATTCCAAAACATACGCTCAATACTCAACCGGTTGAAGATACTTCGTTATCGACACCAGCTGCCCC
GATGGTGGATTCGTTAATTGCGCGCGTAGGAGTAATGGCTCGCGGTAATGCCATTACTTTGCCTGTATGT
GGTCGGGATGTGAAGTTTACTCTTGAAGTGCTCCGGGGTGATAGTGTTGAGAAGACCTCTCGGGTATGGT
CAGGTAATGAACGTGACCAGGAGCTGCTTACTGAGGACGCACTGGATGATCTCATCCCTTCTTTTCTACT
GACTGGTCAACAGACACCGGCGTTCGGTCGAAGAGTATCTGGTGTCATAGAAATTGCCGATGGGAGTCGC
CGTCGTAAAGCTGCTGCACTTACCGAAAGTGATTATCGTGTTCTGGTTGGCGAGCTGGATGATGAGCAGA
TGGCTGCATTATCCAGATTGGGTAACGATTATCGCCCAACAAGTGCTTATGAACGTGGTCAGCGTTATGC
AAGCCGATTGCAGAATGAATTTGCTGGAAATATTTCTGCGCTGGCTGATGCGGAAAATATTTCACGTAAG
ATTATTACCCGCTGTATCAACACCGCCAAATTGCCTAAATCAGTTGTTGCTCTTTTTTCTCACCCCGGTG
AACTATCTGCCCGGTCAGGTGATGCACTTCAAAAAGCCTTTACAGATAAAGAGGAATTACTTAAGCAGCA
GGCATCTAACCTTCATGAGCAGAAAAAAGCTGGGGTGATATTTGAAGCTGAAGAAGTTATCACTCTTTTA
ACTTCTGTGCTTAAAACGTCATCTGCATCAAGAACTAGTTTAAGCTCACGACATCAGTTTGCTCCTGGAG
CGACAGTATTGTATAAGGGCGATAAAATGGTGCTTAACCTGGACAGGTCTCGTGTTCCAACTGAGTGTAT
AGAGAAAATTGAGGCCATTCTTAAGGAACTTGAAAAGCCAGCACCCTGATGCGACCTCGTTTTAGTCTAC
GTTTATCTGTCTTTACTTAATGTCCTTTGTTACAGGCCAGAAAGCATAACTGGCCTGAATATTCTCTCTG
GGCCCACTGTTCCACTTGTATCGTCGGTCTGATAATCAGACTGGGACCACGGTCCCACTCGTATCGTCGG
TCTGATTATTAGTCTGGGACCACGGTCCCACTCGTATCGTCGGTCTGATTATTAGTCTGGGACCACGGTC
CCACTCGTATCGTCGGTCTGATAATCAGACTGGGACCACGGTCCCACTCGTATCGTCGGTCTGATTATTA
GTCTGGGACCATGGTCCCACTCGTATCGTCGGTCTGATTATTAGTCTGGGACCACGGTCCCACTCGTATC
GTCGGTCTGATTATTAGTCTGGAACCACGGTCCCACTCGTATCGTCGGTCTGATTATTAGTCTGGGACCA
CGGTCCCACTCGTATCGTCGGTCTGATTATTAGTCTGGGACCACGATCCCACTCGTGTTGTCGGTCTGAT
TATCGGTCTGGGACCACGGTCCCACTTGTATTGTCGATCAGACTATCAGCGTGAGACTACGATTCCATCA
ATGCCTGTCAAGGGCAAGTATTGACATGTCGTCGTAACCTGTAGAACGGAGTAACCTCGGTGTGCGGTTG
TATGCCTGCTGTGGATTGCTGCTGTGTCCTGCTTATCCACAACATTTTGCGCACGGTTATGTGGACAAAA
TACCTGGTTACCCAGGCCGTGCCGGCACGTTAACCGGGCTGCATCCGATGCAAGTGTGTCGCTGTCGACG
AGCTCGCGAGCTCGGACATGAGGTTGCCCCGTATTCAGTGTCGCTGATTTGTATTGTCTGAAGTTGTTTT
TACGTTAAGTTGATGCAGATCAATTAATACGATACCTGCGTCATAATTGATTATTTGACGTGGTTTGATG
GCCTCCACGCACGTTGTGATATGTAGATGATAATCATTATCACTTTACGGGTCCTTTCCGGTGATCCGAC
AGGTTACGGGGCGGCGACCTCGCGGGTTTTCGCTATTTATGAAAATTTTCCGGTTTAAGGCGTTTCCGTT
CTTCTTCGTCATAACTTAATGTTTTTATTTAAAATACCCTCTGAAAAGAAAGGAAACGACAGGTGCTGAA
AGCGAGCTTTTTGGCCTCTGTCGTTTCCTTTCTCTGTTTTTGTCCGTGGAATGAACAATGGAAGTCCGAG
CTCATCGCTAATAACTTCGTATAGCATACATTATACGAAGTTATATTCGATGCGGCCGCAAGGGGTTCGC
GTCAGCGGGTGTTGGCGGGTGTCGGGGCTGGCTTAACTATGCGGCATCAGAGCAGATTGTACTGAGAGTG
CACCATATGCGGTGTGAAATACCACACAGATGCGTAAGGAGAAAATACCGCATCAGGCGCCATTCGCCAT
TCAGCTGCGCAACTGTTGGGAAGGGCGATCGGTGCGGGCCTCTTCGCTATTACGCCAGCTGGCGAAAGGG
GGATGTGCTGCAAGGCGATTAAGTTGGGTAACGCCAGGGTTTTCCCAGTCACGACGTTGTAAAACGACGG
CCAGTGAATTGTAATACGACTCACTATAGGGCGAATTCGAGCTCGGTACCCGGGGATCCTCTAGAGTCGA
CCTGCAGGCATGCAAGCTTGAGTATTCTATAGTCTCACCTAAATAGCTTGGCGTAATCATGGTCATAGCT
GTTTCCTGTGTGAAATTGTTATCCGCTCACAATTCCACACAACATACGAGCCGGAAGCATAAAGTGTAAA
GCCTGGGGTGCCTAATGAGTGAGCTAACTCACATTAATTGCGTTGCGCTCACTGCCCGCTTTCCAGTCGG
GAAACCTGTCGTGCCAGCTGCATTAATGAATCGGCCAACGCGAACCCCTTGCGGCCGCCCGGGCCGTCGA
CCAATTCTCATGTTTGACAGCTTATCATCGAATTTCTGCCATTCATCCGCTTATTATCACTTATTCAGGC
GTAGCAACCAGGCGTTTAAGGGCACCAATAACTGCCTTAAAAAAATTACGCCCCGCCCTGCCACTCATCG
CAGTACTGTTGTAATTCATTAAGCATTCTGCCGACATGGAAGCCATCACAAACGGCATGATGAACCTGAA
TCGCCAGCGGCATCAGCACCTTGTCGCCTTGCGTATAATATTTGCCCATGGTGAAAACGGGGGCGAAGAA
GTTGTCCATATTGGCCACGTTTAAATCAAAACTGGTGAAACTCACCCAGGGATTGGCTGAGACGAAAAAC
ATATTCTCAATAAACCCTTTAGGGAAATAGGCCAGGTTTTCACCGTAACACGCCACATCTTGCGAATATA
TGTGTAGAAACTGCCGGAAATCGTCGTGGTATTCACTCCAGAGCGATGAAAACGTTTCAGTTTGCTCATG
GAAAACGGTGTAACAAGGGTGAACACTATCCCATATCACCAGCTCACCGTCTTTCATTGCCATACGAAAT
TCCGGATGAGCATTCATCAGGCGGGCAAGAATGTGAATAAAGGCCGGATAAAACTTGTGCTTATTTTTCT
TTACGGTCTTTAAAAAGGCCGTAATATCCAGCTGAACGGTCTGGTTATAGGTACATTGAGCAACTGACTG
AAATGCCTCAAAATGTTCTTTACGATGCCATTGGGATATATCAACGGTGGTATATCCAGTGATTTTTTTC
TCCATTTTAGCTTCCTTAGCTCCTGAAAATCTCGATAACTCAAAAAATACGCCCGGTAGTGATCTTATTT
CATTATGGTGAAAGTTGGAACCTCTTACGTGCCGATCAACGTCTCATTTTCGCCAAAAGTTGGCCCAGGG
CTTCCCGGTATCAACAGGGACACCAGGATTTATTTATTCTGCGAAGTGATCTTCCGTCACAGGTATTTAT
TCGCGATAAGCTCATGGAGCGGCGTAACCGTCGCACAGGAAGGACAGAGAAAGCGCGGATCTGGGAAGTG
ACGGACAGAACGGTCAGGACCTGGATTGGGGAGGCGGTTGCCGCCGCTGCTGCTGACGGTGTGACGTTCT
CTGTTCCGGTCACACCACATACGTTCCGCCATTCCTATGCGATGCACATGCTGTATGCCGGTATACCGCT
GAAAGTTCTGCAAAGCCTGATGGGACATAAGTCCATCAGTTCAACGGAAGTCTACACGAAGGTTTTTGCG
CTGGATGTGGCTGCCCGGCACCGGGTGCAGTTTGTGATGCCGGAGTCTGATGCGGTTGCGATGCTGAAAC
AATTATCCTGAGAATAAATGCCTTGGCCTTTATATGGAAATGTGGAACTGAGTGGATATGCTGTTTTTGT
CTGTTAAACAGAGAAGCTGGCTGTTATCCACTGAGAAGCGAACGAAACAGTCGGGAAAATCTCCCATTAT
CGTAGAGATCCGCATTATTAATCTCAGGAGCCTGTGTAGCGTTTATAGGAAGTAGTGTTCTGTCATGATG
CCTGCAAGCGGTAACGAAAACGATTTGAATATGCCTTCAGGAACAATAGAAATCTTCGTGCGGTGTTACG
TTGAAGTGGAGCGGATTATGTCAGCAATGGACAGAACAACCTAATGAACACAGAACCATGATGTGGTCTG
TCCTTTTACAGCCAGTAGTGCTCGCCGCAGTCGAGCGACAGGGCGAAGCCCATCGATACTAGCTTGATTG
GGATATCTCGCTCATGTTTGTCGCGTGCTATGTCTTTTTAGGTACTTTGAACCTACGTTCGTACTTGTAT
AATATGATCATCGTATTATCGTTTTTCATCCGTCCAGCGCAAAATGCATTAGCAGCTAGTCCTAGCGTGC
GGAGCTACCTGGACAGGTGCATGACGGATGCGTGTCCTTCAGTGACTTTCTAATTAACAGTAACTTCTTT
ACTTATGTTTCAGTTTGTAAGAAGCGGGATTCGCTCGTCGCTTGACATCTGATTGGACTGCGTCGGCACG
TGAAAACTACATTGTGAAATCTGCTAAAACTCCGGGTATCTCTGACACAAAACGATTCGGCTTCGCAATT
TCAACATTACGGTCAAGGCTAACGTATCTTTCTCGGTCAACTTCAGATTATGCCGATTAAATTGTCGTAG
CTTTCAAGGCGTTTTGAGTACTGCGGCAGTTGTTGAACCTGCAAGGAGAAGATCTCGACAACAGAATAAA
GCGAAAAATGGGTCTCATGCACTAACACTCAGGCCTCCCTCATAATCTCTGTTTGAGTTTACCAACAACA
CATATATACATTTCGACAAAATGACCACTCTTGACGACACGGCTTACCGGTACCGCACCAGTGTCCCGGG
GGACGCCGAGGCCATCGAGGCACTGGATGGGTCCTTCACCACCGACACCGTCTTCCGCGTCACCGCCACC
GGGGACGGCTTCACCCTGCGGGAGGTGCCGGTGGACCCGCCCCTGACCAAGGTGTTCCCCGACGACGAAT
CGGACGACGAATCGGACGACGGGGAGGACGGCGACCCGGACTCCCGGACGTTCGTCGCGTACGGGGACGA
CGGCGACCTGGCGGGCTTCGTGGTCGTCTCGTACTCCGGCTGGAACCGCCGGCTGACCGTCGAGGACATC
GAGGTCGCCCCGGAGCACCGGGGGCACGGGGTCGGGCGCGCGTTGATGGGGCTCGCGACGGAGTTCGCCC
GCGAGCGGGGCGCCGGGCACCTCTGGCTGGAGGTCACCAACGTCAACGCACCGGCGATCCACGCGTACCG
GCGGATGGGGTTCACCCTCTGCGGCCTGGACACCGCCCTGTACGACGGCACCGCCTCGGACGGCGAGCAG
GCGCTCTACATGAGCATGCCCTGCCCCTGACCGACGCCGACCAACACCGCCGGTCCGACGCGGCCCGACG
GGTCCGAGGCCTCGGAGATCTGGGCCCATGCGGCCGCAACAACTACCTCGACTTTGGCTGGGACACTTTC
AGTGAGGACAAGAAGCTTCAGAAGCGTGCTATCGAACTCAACCAGGGACGTGCGGCACAAATGGGCATCC
TTGCTCTCATGGTGCACGAACAGTTGGGAGTCTCTATCCTTCCTTAAAAATTTAATTTTCATTAGTTGCA
GTCACTCCGCTTTGGTTTGGCGCGCCTCGAGCAACAGGGTACAACCAATGATTTATAACCTTACTTTGGG
GAACCTTATTATGCTAATGATTGATGCACTTGATGCAATTTTTCCGAGAATAAATAATATTAGTCTTTGA
TCATTATTCCTTCCAACTTAAGTGTACTACGTACATGAGGGTATTTTTTGAGGTTGGGAAATTATTATAA
TATAAAAAGATGCCCTCCCCCCTATAATCCCCCCTCCCATTCATTCCCCTTATATTATGGTTAAAATCTA
GAAAAATAAAAAAATACTATTTACCTTTTATTAATAGCCGCATATTTCTCTTATCAAGCTATACAAGCAT
ATTTCACACTATGTGAAATACCCGTTTGTAGAACGGGTATTTTGAGGTCCGATTTAAGCCGTTTGTAGAA
CGGATATTTCACACTATGTGAAATACCCGTTTGTAGAACGGGTATTTTGAGGTCCGATTTAAGCCGTTTG
TAGAACGGATATTTCACACTATGTGAAATACCCGTTTGTAGAACGGGTATTTTGAGGCCCAATTTAAGCC
GTTTGTAGAACGGATATTTCACACTATGTGAAATACCCGTTTGTAGAACGGGTATTTTGAGGTCCGATTT
AAGCCGTTTGTAGAACGGATATTTCACACTATGTGAAATACCCGTTTGTAGAACGGGTATTTTGAGGTCC
GATTTAAGCCGTTTGTAGAACGGATATTTCACACTATGTGAAATACCCGTTTGTAGAACGGGTATTTTGA
GGTCCGATTTAAGCCGTTTGTAGAACGGATATTTCACACTATGTGAAATACCCGTTTGTAGAACGGGTAT
TTTGAGGCCCAATTTAAGCCGTTTGTAGAACGGATATTTTGAGGTCCGATTTAAGCCGTTTGTAGAACGG
ATATTTCACACTATGTGAAATACCCGTTTGTAGAACGGGTATTTTGAGGTCCAATTTAAGCCGTTTGTAG
AACGGATATTTTGAGGTCCAATTTAAGCCGTTTGTAGAACGGATATTTCACACTATGTGAAATACCCGTT
TGTAGAACGGGTATTTTGAGGTCCAATTTAAGCCGTTTGTAGAACGGATATTTCACACTATGTGAAATAC
CCGTTTGTAGAACGGGTATTTTGAGGTCCGATTTAAGCCGTTTGTAGAACGGATATTTCACACTATGTGA
AATACCCGTTTGTAGAACGGGTATTTTGAGGCCCAATTTAAGCCGTTTGTAGAACGGATATTTCACACTA
TGTGAAATACCCGTTTGTAGAACGGGTATTTTGAGGTCCAATTTAAGCCGTTTGTAGAACGGATATTTCA
CACTATGTGAAATACCCGTTTGTAGAACGGGTATTTTGAGGTCCAATTTAAGCCGTTTGTAGAACGGATA
TTTCACACTATGTGAAATACCCGTTTGTAGAACGGGTATTTTGAGGCCCAATTTAAGCCGTTTGTAGAAC
GGATATTTCACACTATGTGAAATACCCGTTTGTAGAACGGGTATTTTGAGGTCCAATTTAAGCCGTTTGT
AGAACGGATATTTCACACTATGTGAAATACCCGTTCTACGAACGGGTATTTTGAGGTCCGATTTAAGCCG
TTTGTAGAACGGATATTTCACACTATGTGAAATACCCGTTTGTAGAACGGGTATTTTGAGGTCCAATTTA
AGCCGTTTGTAGAACGGATATTTCACACTATGTGAAATACCCGTTTGTAGAACGGGTATTTTGAGGTCCA
ATTTAAGCCGTTTGTAGAACGGATATTTCACACTATGTGAAATACCCGTTTGTAGAACGGGTATTTTGAG
GCCCAATTTAAGCCGTTTGTAGAACGGATATTTCACACTATGTGAAATACCCGTTTGTAGAACGGGTATT
TTGAGGTCCGATTTAAGCCGTTTGTAGAACGGATATTTCACACTATGTGAAATACCCGTTTGTAGAACGG
GTATTTTGAGGTCCGATTTAAGCCGTTTGTAGAACGGATATTTCACACTATGTGAAATACCCGTTTGTAG
AACGGGTATTTTGAGGTCCGATTTAAGCCGTTTGTAGAACGGATATTTCACACTATGTGAAATACCCGTT
TGTAGAACGGGTATTTTGAGGCCCAATTTAAGCCGTTTGTAGAACGGATATTTTGAGGTCCGATTTAAGC
CGTTTGTAGAACGGATATTTCACACTATGTGAAATACCCGTTTGTAGAACGGGTATTTTGAGGTCCAATT
TAAGCCGTTTGTAGAACGGATATTTCACACTATGTGAAATACCCGTTTGTAGAACGGGTATTTTGAGGTC
CGATTTAAGCCGTTTGTAGAACGGATATTTCACACTATGTGAAATACCCGTTTGTAGAACGGGTATTTTG
AGGTCCAATTTAAGCCGTTTGTAGAACGGATATTTCACACTATGTGAAATACCCGTTTGTAGAACGGGTA
TTTTGAGGTCCAATTTAAGCCGTTTGTAGAACGGATATTTCACACTATGTGAAATACCCGTTTGTAGAAC
GGGTATTTTGAGGTCCAATTTAAGCCGTTTGTAGAACGGATATTTCACACTATGTGAAATACCCGTTTGT
AGAACGGGTATTTTGAGGTCCAATTTAAGCCGTTTGTAGAACGGATATTTCACACTATGTGAAATACCCG
TTTGTAGAACGGGTATTTTGAGGTCCAATTTAAGCCGTTTGTAGAACGGATATTTCACACTATGTGAAAT
ACCCGTTTGTAGAACGGGTATTTTGAGGTCCAATTTAAGCCGTTTGTAGAACGGATATTTCACACTATGT
GAAATACCCGTTTGTAGAACGGGTATTTTGAGGTCCAATTTAAGCCGTTTGTAGAACGGATATTTCACAC
TATGTGAAATACCCGTTTGTAGAACGGGTATTTTGAGGCCCAATTTAAGCCGTTTGTAGAACGGGTATTT
CACACTATGTGAAATACCCGTTTGTAGAACGGGTATTTTGAGGTCCAATTTAAGCCGTTTGTAGAACGGA
TATTTCACACTATGTGAAATACCCGTTTGTAGAACGGGTATTATGAGGTCCGATTTAAGCCGTTTGTAGA
ACGGATATTTCACACTATGTGAAATACCCGTTCTACGAACGGGTATTTTGAGGTCCGATTTAAGCCGTTT
GTAGAACGGATATTTCACACTATGTGAAATACCCGTTTGTAGAACGGGTATTTTGAGGTCCAATTTAAGC
CGTTTGTAGAACGGATATTTCACACTATGTGAAATACCCGTTTGTAGAACGGGTATTTTGAGGTCCAATT
TAAGCCGTTTGTAGAACGGATATTTTGAGGCCCAATTTAAGCCGTTTGTAGAACGGATATTTCACACTAT
GTGAAATACCCGTTTGTAGAACGGGTATTTTGAGGTCCAATTTAAGCCGTTTGTAGAACGGATATTTCAC
ACTATGTGAAATACCCGTTTGTAGAACGGGTATTTTGAGGTCCAATTTAAGCCGTTTGTAGAACGGATAT
TTCACACTATGTGAAATACCCGTTTGTAGAACGGGTATTTTGAGGTCCAATTTAAGCCGTTTGTAGAACG
GATATTTCACACTATGTGAAATACCCGTTTGTAGAACGGGTATTTTGAGGCCCAATTTAAGCCGTTTGTA
GAACGGGTATTTTGAGGTCCAATTTAAGCCGTTTGTAGAACGGATATTTCACACTATGTGAAATACCCGT
TCGTAGAACGGGTATTATGAGGTCCGATTTAAGCCGTTTGTAGAACGGATATTTCACACTATGTGTTAGT
TTTTGTGCGGCTGGTAATAAAAGGTAAATAGTATTTTTTTATTTTTCTAGATTTTAACCATAATATAAGG
GGAATGAATGGGAGGGGGGATTATAGGGGGGAGGGCATCTTTTTATATTATAATAATTCCCCAACCTCAA
AAAATATCCTCATGTACGTAGTACACTTAAGTTGAAAGGAATAATAATATAAATAACGATCAAAGACTAA
TATTACTTATTCTCAAAAATTTTTTTTTAGGTATACTGACAACTAAAGCGATAAACTAATTATTAGATTA
TCTGGTTAAAGTTAGTACTCTTTTTGATAGTAACACTGTGCAAGTGACAGCCGTACAACGAACTTCCATT
CTATGTCAAAAAAGAGCAATTGGTCCGCTCGTTAGGCTCATGTCCTAAAGGTTGTAGGTTCGAGTCCTAC
TTTTGACAGTTTTAAGATACTACATTTTATTATTTACAGTCAAGACTTAACGTTTTAATCTCAAGTTTTT
TAAATCACAATCAACATATTGTCAAAAAGCTTGTAGCTCAGCTGGTTAGAGCATACGCCTGATAAGCGTA
AGGTCAGTAGTTCAAGTCTACTTAAGCTTATTTATTTTTGTTTTTAACCTGAAATCTATGATCTCAAGAG
TGCCTTAAAATAGACAGACTTAAATACTTAATAACTAGTGGGAATTCCTAGTAATGTCTTATTTAATTAA
AGTATTTAAATTAATTATTTAAATACTTTTTATCTAATTTCGAACTTTGCACTAAAAGGAGTATGCCTAT
ACTTGCTGTACAAAAAAATCTAAATTATTAAAAACTATGTTAAGTACCCCCTTAGAACAATTTCAAATTA
TTTTATTATTTTCTATTAAATTGTTTTGCTTTGATTTTTCAATTACTAATTTAGTATTAGTAAATATGTT
AGTTTTAATTTTTTTTGCTGCTATTGTTTATTTTTTTAGCTCAAATTTTAATTACTTAAATGAAACTAGT
TTTTTTTTTATTCCAAATGCATGACAAGTGTTAGTTGAAACTTTATATGAAGCTTCGTTACAATTGTTAT
TCGACAATATTAACAAAGATGGAGAAAAATATTTTCCATTTATTTCTGTTATTTTTACTTTTGTTTTATT
TAGTAATTTAATTGGACTAATCCCATATAGTTTCACAACAACAAGTCATCTTATTGTTACTTTTACTTTA
TCTTTTTCTATCTTTATTGGTATAAATATAATTTGTATCCAAAGACATAAATTCCATATGATGTCGTTAT
TCATTCCATCAAATACTTCTTTTGGTTTAGCATTGTTGTTAGTTCCTATCGAGCTTATATCATATATTTT
TAGACCCATTAGTTTAGGTGTTCGACTATTTGCAAATTTAATGGCAGGACACACATTATTAAAAGTGATT
GTTGGCTTTTCTTGGAGTATGTTGTTATTAGAAGATTTATTGGCAGTTTTTCATGTTTTACCTTTATTAA
TTTTAGTACTATTAATGGGCTTAGAATTAGGTGTTGCTTTAATTCAAGCCTATGTTTTTACTATTTTAAC
TTGTATTTATCTTAACGACGCTATTAATTTACATTAAAAAGCGATGTTAAGATTTTGGCGAATATAACTC
AGTTAGGTTAGAGTATTAGGTTGTGATCCTAAATGTCATGGGTTCGAATCCCATTATCCGCCTTTATATT
GAATCTTTTTTAACACATTAAATGGATACCTCAACGTTAAAATCACAAAGAACGTTTATAAAACGAAATA
TTATAACGAGTAAATTTGCGTAGAATTATAATTTTTCTAATCGGAAAAGAGTTTTGAAGAATTTAAACAA
ATTTTAAAATTATTAAAATTTTTTTTAAACTAGTGAACTGAATCATCTAAGTAACTAGAAAAAAAATCAA
CCGAGAAACCGTTAGTAGTGGCGAACAAAAGCGGTATAGACTATTTTTAAAACGAATAAAAAATTTGTTT
AAAATTAAATGCCAAAGAAGGTAACATAATCTAGCATGTAGCCCTGTAAAATAAGTTTTAGATTTTAAAA
ATATAAAGTAAAATGGTACACGTCATGTATTATTTTAATATTGGGGTCCCACCCTCAAAGTCTAAAAAAT
TTTAACGATTGATAGCGAATAAGTACCGTAAGGGAAAGGTGAAAAAGTATTTTTGAATTTGAAAAGAACT
TGAAATTTAATGTTTATAATCAGTTGTAGCTTATTTTAAAAGTGACAGCGTTCCTTTTGCATAATGAATC
AATGAGTTTATATCAATGGCAAGCTTAAACTGTTATAAGTGTAGGCTAAAAAAAATTAAGTTTTAAATTG
CAAAAAATAAAAAAAATAAAATATGCTTATTCAAACATTGTTTTGATAATCAAAAAAAATTTTATTCTCA
GTCTTTGATATAAGACCCGAAACTAAGTGATCTAACCATGAACAGGCTGAATTTAAAGCGGTAACGCTTA
TTGGAGGGCCGAACTCGTGTATGTAGAAAAATACTGAGATGATTTGTGGTTAGGGGTGAAAGGCCAATCA
AACTTAGAGATAGCTGGTTTTCTGCGAAATCTATTTAAGTAGAGCGTTTAAAATTCTTTGTTTTAAGGTA
GAGCACTCGATAAATAAAGGGGACGTAAAGTTTTACTGCATTTAATGAAACTCCGAATATAAAAGTAAAA
GATTTTAAGCAGACAGACTATGAGTGCTAAGATTCATAGTCAAAAGGGAAACAGCCCAGATTATTTGTTA
AGGCCCTCAAAAATAATTAAGTGAAAAAGAAAGTAAAAAAATTTTAACAATCTATAGGTAGGCTTGGAAG
CAGCCATCCTTTAAAGAAAGCGTAACAGCTCACTGGTTTAGTTTTTTAGCATCGAAAATGTACAGGGACT
AAAATTATTTGCCGAAACAATAAATTTAAATCAGTTTAGATTTAAATGGTAGCAGAACGTTTTGTAAATT
TAAGAAAATTTATAGTTATATAAATTGGAAAAATCAAAAATGAAAATATTGATATGAGTAGCGAAAAACA
GTGTGACTATTAAGCATTGGTCACCTTAAGTTCAAGGTTTTTAAGGAAAGGCTAATCCTCCTTAAGTTAA
TCGGTCCCTAAGATGACAACGAAAGTTATAGTTGATGGGTAATAATTTTTTTTTATTATATTTTAAAGTG
ACAAAATATAAATTTAATTTTTAATTTTGATTTTAATTAAAAGTTTTTTAATATTTTCGAGAAACAGCTT
AAAATAATACCGTACCGTAAACCGACACAGGTGAACAAATTTAGTAAATTAAGGTGCTTGAGTTAATTGT
ACCAAAGGAACTCGGCAAAATGACTCCGTAACTTCGGGATAAGGAGTAGCTTTTCTAGGTTAAACCCTTA
AAAAGCTGGCACAAAATCGAGGACAGCGACTGTTTAATAAAAACACAGGTCTCTGCGAATTTGAAAAAAG
AAGTATAGAGACTGACGCCTGCCCGGTGCTGCAAGATTAAGAGAAAAAGTTTTGGCTTTGACTTTAACTC
CCAGTAAACGGCGGCTGTAACTCTGACGGTCCAAAGGTAGCGAAATTCCTTGGCATTTAATTGGTGTCCT
GCATGAATGGCGTAACGACTGTCCTACTGTCTCTGGTACAATCTCAGTGAAATTGAAATGTCTGTGAAGA
TGCAGACTACTTGCGGCTAGACGGAAAGACCCTGTGCACCTTTACTATAGTTATGAATTGTAATAAATTT
TTTTTTGTGTAGAATATGTGGTAAGTTTTTATTAGACCGTAACGTAAGTTATCTGTTTAAACATCAATGA
AATACCACTCTTAAAAATTTTTGTTACTCATGATTTCAAAACAGTTCATAATGGGTAGTTTGACTGGGGC
GGTCGCCTCCTAAAGAGTAACGGAGGCGTACGAAGGTAAGCTCAAATTGAAAAAACTCAATTGAAGAGCA
TAATAGTATATTGCTTGCTTGACTGAAAGATTGACAAATCGAACAGGGACGAAAGTCGGTTATAGTGATC
CGGTGATTCTGAGTGGAAAAGATCATCGCTCAACGGATAAAAGGTACGCCAGGGATAACAGGCTAATCAA
TCTTTAGAGACCCTATCGATGGATTGGTTTGGCACCTCGATGTTGGATTATCGCATCCTGGAGCTGTAAG
TGGTTCCAAGGGTTTGGCTGTTCGCCAAGAAAGGCGGTACATGATCTGAGTTTAGAACGTTGTAAAACAG
TTTGGTCCCTATCTACCGTAAGTGTTAAAAATTGAAAGGAGTAAACCCTAGTACGAGAGGACCGGGAAAA
GTGAATCTCTGGTAAATCGATTGTTATAGTAATAGCATTGTCGAGTAGCTATATTCATAATAGATAATTG
TTGAAAGCATTTAAACAAGAAACTAACCTTGAAAATAATTTTTAAAAAGCCGTAATAGATTATTACGTAA
TAGGCTTAATGTGTACGAATTGTAAAATTTTTAGCTAATAAGTACTAAAATCTAAATTGTGTAAGATTCT
ATTTAATTTTTTCAAATAAAAAATTAAAAGTCAATTACTTTAAATTGACAAACACTATTTGTTTTAAAGA
ACAATAAAAATACGTAAGATTTAATGTTAAGTAAATTTAAAATTTTATAAATTATTTTAAATCTCTAGAA
ATGAGTTTGATCCTGGCTCAGGGTGAACGCTAATAATATGCTTTACACATGCGAGTTGAACGAGAATTTT
TTTCGTAGCGAACGGGTGAGGAACGCGCAAATCTATTTATATCTACCTTTTAATTTAAGATAAACTATAC
CTATTAACAGTTTTAACTGTTTTTAGGGTAAAATTATTTTTAATTTGTAGTAATATTAAATAAACATATA
AAGATTATTTGATAATCGTTAAAAGATGAGTTTGTGTAAGATTAGGTTGTTGGTAGAAATAATAGTTTAC
CAAGCCTTTGATCTTTAGTTGGTCTGAGAGGACGTTCAACCACACTGGAACTGAGACAAGGTCCAGGCTA
ATTTTTTGGCCAGCAGTGAGGAATATTGGACAATGAACGAAAGTTTGATCCAGCAATATTATGTGAATGA
TAGACGGCTAATTTTTGGTTGTAAAGTTCTTTCGTTAAAAATGATAATGACGTTATTTAAAGAAGTTTTA
GTCCCGGCTAATCTCGTGCCAGCAGCCGCGGTAATACGGGAGGGGCAAGCGTTATCCGAAATTACTGGGC
GTAAAGAGTCCGTAGATTGTAATATAAGTTATATGTTAAAATTTAAAGCTTAACTTTAAAAAAATATACA
ATACTGTTTTACTTGAGTTTTATATGGAAGAGTAGAATTTCATGTTAAGGAGTAAATTCTAAAAATACAT
GAAGGAATATCATTAGCGAAGGCGACTCTTTAGTACAAACTGACATTGAGGGACGAAAGTGTAGGGAGCA
AACAGGATTAGATACCCTGGTAGTCTACACTGTAAATTCTGAGTGCTGTAATTTAAAATAAAAATTTTAG
ATTTTTTAAGCTAACGCCATAAGCATTCCGCCTGAGGAGTACGATCGCAAGATTGGAACTCAAAGGAATT
GACGGGAGCCTACAACGAGTGGTGGAGCATGTGGTTTAATGCGATAATCCGCGCAAAACCTTACCAACCC
TTGACATATTAAAAAATAATTTTAATTGACAAAAATTGTTTTGCTATTAGTTAAAAACTAATATATTTTT
ACTACAGGTGTTGCACGACTGTCGTCAGTTCGTGTCGTGAGATGTTTGGTTCATTCCTTTAAACGAGCGT
AACTCTTATTTTTAAAAATTTACTTCTGATTTTTGATTTTTATCAAAAATCCTGCTTTAAAAAGACTGTT
TGTTAAAAAATACTTTAAAGGAAGGTGAGAATTAAGTCAAGTCACTGTGGCCCTTATGGGTTGGGCTACA
CACGTGCTACAATGAAAATGACAAAAAGTAACAAAAAAATTTTAGTTAATCTTTAAAAATTTTCTTAGTT
CGGATTGTAAGCTGCAACTCGTTTACATGAAGATGGAATCACAAGTAATCGCAAATCAGAACGTTGCGGT
GAATACGTACCTTGGCTTTGTACACACCGCCCGTCACATGCAGAAAGTTAGTTTTACTTGAAAATTAGTT
TTTTTGATTTTTGATGTTAAAAATCAAAAAAACTAATTCATTGAAAAATTAACAATTTGAATGAAGTCGT
AACAAGGTAGCTGTACGGGAACGTGTAGCTGGAACAAGTGAAATAGTTCAGTTGGTTAGAACGTTGGAAT
CATAATCCAAATGTCGGGGGTTCAAATCCCTCTTTCATTACTAAAATATTTAAATCTTATGATAGTTAAT
TTATTTTTTTATTTCTTTTCTTTTGTATTAATAACAAGTTCTTTAATGACTGTTTTTAGTCAAAATTCAA
TATATTCTGTTTTATTTTTAGTTTTAAGTTTCGTTTCTTCATCTAGTATCTTATTTTTATTAGAATGTGA
ATATGTTTCACTAATTTTTATCATTATTTATGTGGGTGCTATTGCTGTTTTATTTTTGTTCGTAGTGATG
ATGTTAGATATAAAAACAATTTCTTTAGTAAAAGATTCTTTAAAGTATTTTCCCTTTGGAAGCTTTATAG
GTATTGCTTTTTTAATTGAAATTTTATTAGTGGTTCCTAGTACTTTTGAAGCTATAAATCCTTACAACAT
TAGTTTTTTATGTAATTTTCATTTAGACTGATTTAATAAATTAGATTATTTTACTGAGATTATGTCAGTA
GGTCATTTATTATATACTGACTATCTTATACAATTTTTGCTTTCAGGTAACATTTTATTATTGGCAACAA
TTGGCCCAGTTACTTTAGTTTTAATTAGATCTATTAAGACTACTAAAAAACAAATTACTTTTAAGCAACT
TTCACGTACTTATAATTCTGTTTTATATATTTAATTTATTTCATAAATTTATATACGCTAATTTTTAAAC
TTTTTAACGCTCTAAAAGCGTTTTTAAAAGTTAGTAATTTCACCAGTATAGAATCAAGTTTGTTTGAGCT
AATAAGAATATGATTTTTATAATACAATGTGACAGCCCGGCACTTTGGCAAACTTATTTACCTGACCCTG
CTAGTATTACTATGGAAGGTATTTTAATCTTTAACAAACATTTACTGTTTTTATTGACTGTAATCGTTTT
GTTTGTTGGTTGGTTATTGTTTTATACTATATATTATTTCATAGAATATAACAATAAATTTAGTTCGAAA
TTTGTTCACTCAAAAGAATTAGAAATCGTATGGACATCTATTCCAGCTTTAATACTTTTAATTTTATCGA
CTCCTTCTTTCACTCTATTGTATGCTATGGATGAAATTTCAGAGCCTGAATTAACTTTAAAAATTTTAGG
TCACCAATGGTTTTGAAGTTATGAAATTTCGGAATTTAATTCTTGTCAAAAGCAAGAGCAAAGTCTGAAA
TATGTTTGTTATATGATGGTTTTAGATGGATTACCTACAACTAAACAAGGTTATTTTCGACTATTAGAAA
CTAATAAAAGAGTTATTTTACCAACTAACACGCATCTACGACTTTTAGTAAGTGCTGCTGATGTATTACA
TAGTTGAACAGTACCATCATTTGGTTTAAAAGTAGATGCTTGCCCAGGTCGATTAAACCAAGTAAATTTA
TTCATCAAACGTATTGGCGTTTTTTTCGGCCAGTGTAGTGAAATTTGTGGTGTAAACCATGGTTTTATGC
CAATAGTTATCGTTTCATTACCAACTGTGCAATTTCACCATTATATAATGACTAAACTAGAATTGAATTA
AGTTTATCGTTTAGTTTTATAATAATATTTTAAGATTTTTTACCAAATTCATTGTATTTTCTAGGTTAAA
AATCCTAGACTATAAGATGTATATCAAATTTAATTTTTTTTTTATCAATACTTTAGAAAATTCTATTCAA
TCGAGAGAACTATATTCCACTCTTTTTTCGGAGACTTTATTAAAAAATGAAAGATAAAATTCGTTTTAAG
TATTTAAAAACAAGACACAGTTGGCATTTAGTAGACCCTAGTCCTTGGCCATTGGTTGCATCTTTAGGTG
CTTTTTTCATGACTTCAGGAACTGTGTTATATATGAATAAATTTTTAGGAGGAGGCCAATTAGCTTTAGT
TGGTTTTTTTGTTCTTCTATATGTAATGTATACTTGATGGCGAGATATCATACGAGAAGCTACTTTTGAA
GATCAACACACTGTTTCAGTTCAACGAGGTCTAAGATTAGGAATGATTTTATTTATCGTTTCAGAAGTGA
TGTTTTTCTTTGCATTTTTTTGAGCTTTTTTTCATTCTAGTTTATCACCAGTTTTTAATTTAGGAGGAGT
ATGGCCTCCAGAAGCAATACAAACAATTCAAACTTCAGGAATTCCTTTAACCAACACTTTTTTTCTTTTA
AGTTCTGGAGCTACCGTTACTTGAGCTCATCATGCTATAATAGTAAGAGCAAAAAAACAAGCAATTATTG
GATTACTGTTTACTATATTTCTTGCAACAATTTTTACATTGTTACAGGGAATGGAATACGTAGAGGCACC
GTTTAATATTAATGACAGTGTTTTTGGTTCTTGCTTTTATATGGCTACGGGTTTTCATGGGTTTCACGTT
TTTATCGGTACTTGTTGTTTAATTGTTTCTCTTTTAAGAATTGTTTATAATCACTTTACTTCAACACATC
ATTTCGGTTTTGAGTCTGCAGCATGGTATTGGCATTTTGTTGATGTTGTTTGGCTATTTTTATTTATTAC
TGTGTATTGGTGAGGAGGTATTCATTAATTATATAGCATAGTTAATATTTTATTGTTTATTAGGTTTTTT
GAACTTAAGTTAATATACAGAGGTAATTAACTCAATTGGTAGAGTGTTTCGCTTACAACGAAAAAGTTAA
CGGTTCAAGCCCGTTATTGCCTTTTTACTATTTGTTTTTCAGAAAGTTTATAAGAAAGAAAAATACTAAA
AATAAGTAATTAAAAAAAACATTAATTCGTACGTTTTTTAGGAAAATAGTTCAGTTGGTAGAACAGTGGT
TTTCAAAACCAAAGGTCAAGAGTTCAAATCCCTTTTTTCCTGTAATTATTTTTTTCATCCTATAGCAAAT
GCTGAAGCTTCATTTTTAATCAGTCTAATAGGATGTAGATACGGTTTTCAAGCTTTTTTATTCATGTAAG
CTAAAAAAATTTCAATTTATAAATGTTAATATTTAAAGAAATACAACTTTTACCTGAAATTTTTTTAGGT
ATTTCTATAATTTATTTGATTATCCATGGAACTTTTATATCAGTTAATAACAAATATTTATTAATTCAAA
ATTCTGTATTATATTTAAGTGTTTTAATTATCAGTTTGTTTTGTTTTTTATTAATAAATAATACTATAGA
GTGTAACGACTTTCAAATTTTCAACAATACTATTATTATTGATTACTTAGGAAGCTTTTCTAAAATCTTA
ATTGCTATAGTATCCATTTTTTGTTTTTTGATGATTCAACGGTATTTAACTGTACAAAAAATCAATTACT
TTGAATACAGTGTATTGATTCTATTTGCTTTATTAGGTATTTTTTTCATTTGCTCTTCAAACGATTTGAT
TACTGCGTACCTAGCAATCGAATTACAAAGTTTATCTTTTTATATAATGGCAGCACTAAAAAAAGATTCT
GCATTCTCTGTAGATGCCGGTTTAAAGTATTTTATTTTAGGCGCTTTTTCATCCAGTTTGTTTCTATTTG
GCTCTTCTATTTTGTATGGGGTAAGTGGAACTACTAATTTTGAAGATTTAAAAAACCTATTTTTTTGAGT
ATATTCAAGTTATGATTGCACACAGGATGCTAGTGATTATACTTTTGTCAAAGATGTTTTTATAAATGGA
GGTTTAATTCAATTTGCTTTGTCATTTATCTTTGTAAGTCTTTTGTTCAAATTAGCAATAGCTCCTTTTC
ATTTATGATCTATTGACGTGTATGAGGGTTCTCCTTCTAGCTCCACCTTTTTTTTTGCAGTCGTTCCTAA
ATTAGCTATCTTCATTTTGCTGGTTAGAATTTTTTACTCAAGTTTCTTCGAATATACTGCTAAATGGCGA
TATTATATCGTTATTTTAGCTGTGTTAACAATAGTGGTTGGTTCTTTCGCGGGGTTAGAGCAGAAAAAAT
TAAAAAGTCTTTTAGCATATAGTTCAATTAGTCATATGGGTTATACGTTAATTGCTTTCAGTACAGGAAC
TTTTGAAGGCTTGCAAATGTTATTTTGTTATCTTTTCTTGTATATGATTGCAGGTTTATGTATTTGATCT
ATTTTTTTAATGCTGCAATTGAAATATAAATATGTTAAAAAACAAAATAAAGATTTAGCTGATTTAAGTT
CACTAAGCAAATCTAACAATATTTTAGCTTTATTCTTCAGTACTGTTTTACTATCTATTGCAGGACTTCC
TCCAATGGTTGGGTTTTTAGTTAAAATTGGTATTTTTTTAGTATCAATTGAGGTATCTATGTATTTTGTT
TCAATTGTTAGTATTCTATGTAGCGTAATTTCTACGTTTTATTATATTCGAATAGTGAAAATTATGTTTT
TCGAAAATTCTACAGCAGGTAAATTATATCAGCCAATTAAGTCACATATTTCAATAGTCATAGTTTGTTT
ATTTTATTTTTTACTTTTTTTATTTATAAATCCAACGTTAATTTATTTATTTTCATATAAAATAACTTTA
CTTTTAACTATGACAATGATGTAAGTTTATAGTTGAAAAAAGGTATTAAAAGGCTGAATAACATAATTTG
GTTAATGTATTAGATTGCAAATCTTTTAATATCGGTTCAAGTCCGGTTTTAGCCTTTATTTTTAGCATTT
TTAGCTCAGTCGGATAGAGCAACAGCCTTCTAAGCTGATGGACATAGGTTCAAGTCCTATAAAATGTTAA
TGTTAGATTTTTTTTTATTAAATGTTACAAATTTATTAATTCTTATTTTAGTATTGCCTTTAATTGGAAC
TTTTTTGTTGTTATTTGTGCCTTCTTCAAATCATTCAGCATTGAAAGCTATAGCTTTAAACACCTCTTGT
TTTTTATACGTAATTTCTTTATTTTTATGGGTATTTTTTAACAAATCTATAGGTTCTTTCCAATTTGTAA
GTAAATTATTGTGAATTCCTTTTTTAAATCTTAATTTTAGTTTAGGTATTGACGGCATTTCATTATTTTT
CATTCTTTTGACTACACTATTAATTTTTTTATGTATATTGATAAGTTGAAATAGTGTTAAAACAAATATA
AAGGAATTTTTGATTGCTTTTTTAGTAATGGAATTTTTTTTAATTGGAGTTTTTTCGATTTTAGATTTAT
TATTGTTTTATATTTACTTTGAAAGTGTATTGATTCCAATGTATTTAATCGTGGGTATTTGAGGGTCTAG
AGAAAGAAAAATTAGAGCAGCTTATTTTTTTTTTCTATATACGCTATTAGGTTCTGTGCTGATGTTGTTG
TCGATTTTATATATTTATTATCAAGTAGGAACTACTGATTATGAAGTGTTATTAACTTTTATTTTTTCGA
AAACGGAACAAAAATTTTTATGACTTTCTTTTTTTGGGTCTTTTGCTACTAAGGTTCCTATGGTACCTGT
TCACTTATGGTTGCCAGAAGCTCACGTAGAAGCTCCTACTGCAGGCTCTGTTATTTTAGCCGGAGTGCTA
TTAAAACTAGGAACTTATGGTTTTTTACGTTTCTCATTCCCATTATTTCCAGAAGCGTCTTTTTATTTTG
CTCCGATCGTATACTTATTGTCTGTTGTTGGTATTGTGTATACGTCTTTTACCGCTATTCGTCAAACTGA
TTTTAAACGAATCATTGCCTATACTTCAGTAGCACATATGAACCTTGTAATGGTAGGTCTTTTTAGTTTT
AACACGATTGGTTTAGAAGGAGCTATTTTACAAAGTTTAAGTCATGGTTTCGTTGCCAGTGCATTATTTT
TAATTATTGGAGTCGTTTACGAAAGACACCATACTAGAATGGTTAAATATTATGGAGGTTTAGTTCACGT
AATGCCTTTATACACTTTTATTTTCTTATTCTTCACGATGTCAAATATTGGTTTGCCGGGAACGGGCAGT
TTTGTAGGAGAGTTCTTGATTTTAGTAGGCTCTTTTAAAACCAATACCAGCGCTACTTTTATTAGTGCTA
CGGGTATGATTATTGGTGGCTGTTACTCATTATGGTTATTTAATAGAATTTCATACGGTAACTTAAAAAC
CCAATACCTTAAAGATTATATTGATATCAACAAACGAGAATTTTTTATTTTTTTACCACTGATTTTTGGA
ACTATTGCAATTGGGCTATACCCAGAAATCTTTTTAAATTCAATGCATATGAGTGTTAATATGTTAGTTG
AAATTACTCACATCTATACATTATAAATGGTATATATTTTAGAAACCGAGCTGCCAGAAGACAAATCAAT
CTATTTTTCTTTAACGAAAGTTTTTGGAATCGGCAAATTTCAGTCACTTTTGATTTGTAAAAGATTAGGA
CTATCATCTAATTGTAAGTTATCTAAGTTAACATCAGATCAAACAATAAAATTAGTTAAATCTATAGAAA
ATGCAAATTTAGTTATTAACAGTAATTTAAGAAAATCTAAAACTATCTTACTTAAAAAACTAATTCAAAT
TAAAACATATAAAGGAATTCGTAGATTGCGTGGTTTACCCGTTAGAGGTCAACGGACTCATACTAATGCT
AAAACAGCTTCTCGAACCCGTTAAAAATTTAAAATCTCAAATGTCCTAGGAATTTTCCTATAATTTGTAG
TTAAAATACAGGCAAATTCTTTTAAGTAGTTGTTCATAAACTTCAGGAGAAACTTTTTCAAAGATTCTAT
TTTAACTATTGCGTACAAATATCACAAAGTTTATGTTTATTATTTTATCTATTTATTCCAAAAATTCAAA
TTCATTAACAAATTTTTTAAGATTTTTTTATAAACTTAAAACAAATAAAACCTTGAAAATAAAGTTTTTT
TCTGTGCAATCACCAAAGAATACGAAATTTTCTTTTTTCTCGGTGTTACAATCACCTCATGTAAATAAAA
AGTCTCAAGAACAATTTGAATATCACATGTACTGCAAACAGTTAAAAGTTCATGTGTCTCAATTGGAAAA
ATTTTTATTTATTTGAAAAATTGTTAAAACTAGATTATTTTTTGATATCAAAATAGAAACACATTTTTTG
TTAAATAACAAGTTATATAATTATAGTTTGCTTACTAAGACAGATTATGACAAGTTTATATATAAGTTTT
TTAAAAAAAAAATCTGTTATTTACCAAAAGCATGTAAGTGAAACTTTTTAAACTATCAACAAAAGAATCA
GCTAAGTTTGACTAATTTAACAGGGCAAACATTTCTGAAATTATTAGATATTCACGGTGAGATTTTACTA
AAAAATCGTTTCAAGTTTAAAACTGATTCTGGTTATTTTAATACAGTCAGTGATAGCCGTATGCTTGGGA
ATATATAAGATGATTTTAATGCAAAAAAAGTTAACCATTTCCATATAAATTATTTAAAACAAAGATAACG
GTTTAGATAGCTCAGTCGGTAGAGCAAAGGACTGAAAATCCTTGTGTCGGCAGTTCAAGCCTGTCTCTAA
ACATATTAACACTTTTTTATGAAAAACACTTTATGAAATATATCAGCTGATTTAAAAAACAGCCAGATTT
CTCGAAGAAATTTTATGTATCAACAAAAAACAAAACTAATTATTGCTTTTTTAGATATTCTTTGGGATGA
AGGTTTTATATTAGGCTACAAAATTTATAGCGCAGATTCAAACATATTAAAAATTTTTTTGAAATATAAA
AATGGAAACCCTGTCATAAATTCAGTAAAACCGATTTCTAAGCCTAGTCAACAAATTTATTATTCTGTGT
CACAGTTATGAAAACTTGATTCAAAAAAAAATCTTATAATATTAACTACCTCAAAAGGCTTAATGACAGT
TAATGAATGCAAGCGAGCTCAAATAGGCGGGAAACCTTTATTCATAATTAGATAAAAATGAATTATATTA
CAAAAAGACACATAATTAAAATCCCAACAGATATTTCGGTATATTATTGTATTACTAATCATATTGTTAT
TTTTGAAAACTCCTTTATTCGAAAAGTATTACGACTAAAAACGAGATTAATTTTTGAAAACGACAAAAAA
ATACTTAAAATAACCCGAGAGTCATTATCTAGCATTTCAAATAACGAAAAAAAAAAATTAAAAGCCATAC
AGGCAACTCAAGTCGCTTTAATCAAACAAATGCTTTTAGAAACTTCACTTTTTTCTTGTAAAAAACTTAA
TCTTATTGGCGTAGGGTTTAGGGTGTCAGTTTTAAACGTATTGGATTTTAACCTTTTATATTTTAAGTTA
GGTTATAGCCATGCTATTTATTTTAAGGTTCCAAAAGGTTTAAAGGTTTTTTGTCTTAAGTCCAATAAAT
TGTTTATAATAGGAAATTCTTATTTGTTTGTAACTCAAATCGCTGCATTAATTAGGTCGTATAAAGCCCC
GGAACCTTACAAAGGAAAAGGTATACTTTATGCGTCGGAAAAAGTAGTATTAAAAGAAGGTAAAAAAGTA
TAATAATGAAAGTTAACTTAATTAAAACTCGAAACTACAAATTATTTAAATATAATTTATTAAAATTGCA
AATTTATTCAAACGAATCCTCTTTCAATATCTCCACTTTTTCAAATAACGTGTTAGAACAAATAGAGGCT
TATTTAAAACAAGTATTAAAAATTATTTTCGAATACCATATGTACCAGTTCAAAATTTTATTTATAGGCT
TTCCTGTAGTATCAAAATTAAAACAAATGAGACTTATGCATTTTACGAATCATGATTTTATTTCAGAAAA
ATCGTGAATTAGTGGTATTTTTCGGAACCGGTTTTCGATATTAACTTATTTAACGTTAATACAATCACAA
AATTTTTCAAAAAATTTAAAGCTTCTACTATCGGTTAAAACAAAACCACATTTGGTAGTAGTTTTTAACC
AAAAAGTAGAGACTAATGTAATCAATGAGTTTTATAAGGCAGGAATTCCTATTCTATCTTTTAATTGCAA
ACCTTTGAATATGCCTAAAATAACTTATAAAACTTTAGGAAATTTTAAGTTTGTCGAGACAAACTTAAGA
ACAGCTTACTTTTTTTTATTTTATTCAATACTAAAAAGACCCCCGTTAACAAAAAAAAGACAGTTTGAGC
GCAAGCCAATTAAATTTGATTATTAAATCAAAACTATTCAACTATATTTTTAATAAAGATGAAGTTGTAA
ATATAAAGATCATCAAGAAAATAGTTATGAAAACTTATCATCATATATTTCAAGAATTTTTAAACTATAA
ATGACAATATCTTATAATTGACGAGTTAACTATATTCATGAATCGTGCCCGCAGTATTTCATTAATGAAA
ATAATGAATTTTTGAACCACTACATCGATTACCGGCCTGTTCTGGCAGAGCTTAGGTCAAATCCCGCAAT
TGATTCTTATAACCACTACATCGAATACCAGCCTGTTCTGGCAGAGCTTCAGACAAATCACACAATTGAT
TTAGCCAAGCAATCTTTAGCTTCAATTGGTAAGAACGTTGGTGAACGAGATACTTTTATTTCTATGAAAG
CAACTGAATATATTTATCCTTACGAAGTGCAAGAAATGAATTGAATTGCAAAAAGGTTAGGTACTATTGA
GCCCAGCCAAATAACGCCAGATATAATCAAGAACTCGGACTTTATAGAACAGAGTATTGGGTCTCAAGTA
CGGGATCTTAAAATCGGAACAATATGAGGATACGAAGAAGAGTTTTATCATCTAACGTATCATATGGGAA
AATGTTTGCAAGATCTTACATGTTATCAATTGGATATTTTGCAACAAATTGCGGACAGTAACGAAATGTT
CGCGTTATTAACATTAGAACCAATATTTCTAACAAAAATTGGTGTCACTATTGTATTAAAAAATTGAATC
GTTTTACATGCTCCAGGAATGTTCAATTTTGTTTTAAACAAAGTTTACCAACTTAATCCTATTATAGAAG
ATAAGATAAATCGACAACTTACAGAATGTCCATTTTTTAACGTAGGGCCGGATGAAATTGTTGATAGTAA
TACTAAGTCGAACCTTAAGAAAATTTTAAATTTGCCGAAACAAGCTTAAGAACAGCTTACTTTTTTATTT
TATTCAATACTAAAAAGACCCCCGTTAACAAAAAAAAGACAGTTTGAGCGCAAGCCAATTAAATTTGATT
ATTAAATCAAAACTATTCAACTATATTTTTAATAAAGATGAAGTTGTAAATATAAAGATCATCAAGAAAA
TAGTTATGAAAACTTATCATCATATATTTCAAAAATTTTTAAAGAATTAAACGATATCAAAGCAGAAAAA
GTAACTAACAATGCAACAAACAAAGAAATATCAAATAAGTTTACAACAGCTATTGACAATTCTTAAATTA
CAAATGACACTTATCGAAGAATATTATCTCATGAAAAGAAAACTCATAAAAGATTTAAAGTAAAAGTTAT
ATTTCTATAATTTTAACTCAACAAAATGTTACAGTTATGCTTTTTGGGTATTGTTTCTAAAATATTTATG
CATTTTACAAAAAACCGGCGTAATAAGCCATTATATAAAAAATTCTTGCCGTTGAAAAAAAAGATCCAAA
ACAATGATAAGTTTATGAAATTTAATAAACAAAAATGGCAAAAATTCCAACATTTAATATCTAAATTTAA
AAGAAAAAGATTTTATGATCCTATTTCATACTTTCTATTTAATTTCAAAAATTTTTTTAGCAAAAAATTT
AAATATAATTTGCAGAATAAACAAAGACTAAGCCTTTTCTACGGTAACCTGAGAAAAAGTTATTTGAAAA
AATTGGTAAAAGAGTCTTTAAAAGAGTCTAAACATATAAATTCACAAGCAACTGTTTTGCTTATTGAAAA
GTTAGAAACTCGGTTAGATACTATATTATACCGTACACATTTTTGCCACAGCTTTAGAAGCGCAAAGCAA
TTGATATCTCACCAAAAAATCTATGTGAATAATAAGATTGTTAAACATAATTTTCATGCTTTGAAAAAAG
GTGATATAATCACTTTAGATAAAAGTATTACAAATTTTGTCGCATCAAACATTTTAAAATCGGAAATGTG
GCCAATACCTCCTAAACATTTTTATATAAACTATAGAACATTACAAATATTAATAATAGAAGATATCAAA
TACAGTAACTGCTTTTCATACTATCCTTTTTGAATTGATTTCAACTCTTTTATTAGATTTTATGAAAAAT
AAATAAATAAATAAGTCCTCAAAACCGTCTTCAGTAGCTCAAGGGTAGAGCGAGTGGCTGTTAACTACTA
GGCTGTTGGTTCAAATCCAACCTGAAGAGAAAACTTAGTTTAAAGTTAAATTGGAAATAATCGGGCTCGA
ACCGATAACTTTATGCTTGCAAAGCATACACTCTACCAATTGAGTTATATTCCCTTTTCAAGTTATTGCA
TAAACAGTTTGTAGCTGTTATTGATTAATTTTTTGTTGTTTGTTAAATCTAGATTTGTAGTTGAAATTGA
TTTTGTATTTTTTATTATTTTTTTAGTTCTAAATTTTTTCACTTCTATAAAATTTGGTATAACAGTGTTA
ATACTAAAATAATAAAAAAAAGATAAGGTTATTAAAAGTCCGAATACTTGTGCACCTAGTGTTAAAATAT
CAAATTGTGGAATAAAGTAAAGCTCGTTTGGTGAAATTGGTAGACACGTCAGACTTAAAATCTGATTTTT
ATATAAAAAGTATCGGTTCAAGTCCGATAACGAGTAATTTTACCGTGATGCCAAAATGATGAAATTGGTA
GACATACTAGGTTTAGGTTCTAGTTCTTTTTATAAAAGAGTAAGGGTTCAAGTCCCTTTTTTGGTAAACT
ATCAAAACAAATGCCTACTATTAATCAATTATGCCGGAGTAAAAGAAAAAAAAAGCAAATACGTAATAAA
GTACCTGCATTAAACAATTGCCCACAAAAAAAAGGAGTGTGCATTAAAGTCTTTTTAAGGACCCCTAAAA
AACCAAACTCAGCATTGAGAAAATTGGCTAGACTTCGGTTAACTAATAATAAAAAAATAATGGCTTATAT
ACCTGGTGAAGGTCATAACTTACAAGAGTATTCAACAGTTATAATAAGAGGTGGTCGTGTTAAAGATTTG
CCTGGTATTAAATATCATTTAGTACGAGGTAAATTAGATTTTAACGGGCTAAAAGGAAGAAAAACTTCAC
GTTCAAAATATGGCACAAAAAAAACTAGTAAACAATAAATCATGAATAGAAAAATAATCAATCAATTATT
GCTAAATGGTAAAGTAACTATTTCTGAAAAAATTTGAATTAAAAGTGTTAAGTTTTTTTATAAATCATTT
ACCAAAAACTATAAGAAATTTATTAATAGAGCATTAATAAATATGGCGCCTTTGCTTAAAGTAAAACAAT
TGAAACAAAAAAGAAAACGTTCTCGTTTAAAAGAGTTTCCTTACATAGTGAAAGATAAAAATCGAATATC
GTTAGCTTTAAAATTTTTTTTAACTAAAAAAAAAAATAAAGCTGATGTAAAAATTCATAAAAAACTTTTA
ACTGAGTTACTCTCTTCAGCTAAAAATATGGGAACAAACGTAACTAAAAAAAAAAGCTTGTATGAGTATG
CTTTTGTAAAAAAAAAATATTTTTACTATAGGTGATTCTAATAATAGTGCCGATTGTGTACGTTTAATAG
GACTTGAACCTATAATCTTTGGGACCGAAATCCAACGCTCTATCCAATTGAGCTATAAACGCAAAAAAAT
GATTCAACAACAAACAATTTTAAAAGTAGCAGATAATTCAGGTGCTAAAACCGTAAAATGTATCAAAGTT
CTGAATGGCTTTAATAGACGTTTCGCTGTTTTAGGAGATATTATAATAGTATCAATTCAAAAACTTCGTA
ATAAGGCACGATCAACATCTAAAGTACAAAAAGGTGAAGTTCATAAGGCTGTTATAATTCGAACTAAAAA
AAAAACAATAAAAAAAGATGGAACTGTTGTCTTTTTCCAATCCAATGTAGTAAGTTTAATAAGCAAGCAA
GGAAAACCTATTGCTTCCCGTATCATGGGACCTATATCTAAAATTTTGAAAAAAAAGAAAAACCTCAAGC
TCGCAACCCTTTCATCAGGCTTTATATAATAGCACACTAATATGTTTTTTTTTAACTCATATCTTAACAA
CGTCGTTAAGCACGACTTAATAAATAAATTTTTTTATACTAATTTAAAACAAATTCCTAAATTAGAAACA
ATTGTATTGAATTTTGGGTACCAAAATTCAAACTTCAAACACCTCATTTCAGGTCTGCTAGCCTTAGAAC
TTCTTTCATCAAAAAAAAGCAGGCTGACAAGATCTAAACATTTAAACGTATTTTTAAAAATTAAAAAAGG
AAATCCTGTTGGATGTAAGATAGTTTTAAAAAAAACTACAATGCACGTTTTTTATCTAAAATTGATAACT
TCTGTTTTTCCAAAAATTAAGCATAATAAAACAGCACAATCTCAACAAAATGTTAAATCAGTCAAATCAA
TTTCAATCATAATAAAAAACCCTTTGCTATTTTTAGAACTTGAAAGTCAGTATCAATTTTTTAAAGACAT
ACCAAAACTGGATATCACAATACTTACCGATTCTAAATCTCAAAATGAGATTTTTTTTTTACTCAAATCA
GTTAAATTTTTCATATAGATTTATTATCAATTGCTGCAAATGTAACTCAATTTGGTAGAGTATAATCTTG
CCAAGATTAAAGATGAGGGTTCGAATCCCTTCTTTTGCTTTGATAGGATAAGTGGTCGAGTGGTTTAAGG
CGTTAGTTTTGAAAACTATTGTATTGAAAAATACCGTGGGTTCGAATCCTACCTTATCCTAAAGAATTTT
ATATTATTTAAACTAAAAATGATTATATTAATAATTTGTACTGTATTAAAGATTCTTGCTATTGTTGTTC
CTTTACTAATCTCTGTTGCATATTTTACTATAGCAGAAAGAAAAATTATGGGTATTATACAAAGAAGAAA
AGGTCCCAACGTGATAGGTTTTTTAGGTTTACTACAACCATTAGCCGATGGATTGAAATTATTTGTTAAG
GAAACTATTTTTCCTAGTAATTCTAATCTCGTTATCTTTTTAATTGCCCCTATGTTAACGTTTATTCTAA
GTCTGATCGGTTGGGCTGTTTTACCATTATCAAAGCAGATAGTTTTATCAGATCTAAATGTTGGGGTTTT
ATATTTATTTGCAACTTCTTCATTAAGTGTTTATGGCATCATAATGGCAGGTTGGTCAAGCAACTCAAAA
TACCCGTTTTTAGGTGCATTGCGTTCTGCGGCTCAAATGATTTCTTATGAAGTTTCTATAGGGTTTATCA
TAATTAATGTATGTATTTGTGCAGGTTCTTTTAATCTAAGTTCGATAGTACTAGCTCAACAAAACGTTTG
GTTTATCGTACCGTTATTACCTATGTTTATTATTTTTTGTGTATCAATGCTTGCTGAAACCAATCGACAT
CCTTTTGACCTACCTGAAGCTGAGGCTGAATTAGTTTCTGGTTATAATGTTGAGTACTCAGCAATGACTT
TTGCTTTATTTTTTTTGGGCGAATATGCAAACATGCTCTTAATGAGCGCTTTTGTCTCCATATTATTTTT
AGGCGGTTGATTGCCTTTCATTGATATATTTCCATTCAACGTATTTCCAGGTAGTTTATGATTTAGTGTA
AAAATTGCACTAGGTGTAGTTTTTTTTATAGTTACACGAGCTACATTACCTCGGTATAGGTACGATCAAT
TAATGTACATTGGTTGAAAAACTTTCCTTCCGTTGTCTCTAGGATATTTATTATTTTCAGTAGGTATATT
GATTAGTTTTAACTGACTACCTACTTAAAATTTGTAAGCTCCAGTTTTAATATTATGTGAATTATAAATA
GTTCATATACTACTATAATACAAATGCTAGTTATTAATTGATAAACGACTTCAGGAGGTGTGACACAGGT
CGCGAACAAAAAAAAAGCAAAATATAAAATTTTTCTAAGTTTTTTGATTATTAACAGATTTGTTTTAAAT
AAGTCTAAAAAAATAAAAAACAAAACTATTATTTGGTATATTAAATAGCACAAATAATAAATTGATTTAT
AAAAAATCAGATATTCGTTTAATTTAGCTTCGAAATAAAACGCTAAGCCTTGAAAAGATAAAAAGTTTTG
AAATTTTGAGAAAAAAAACCAGCTAGCTGGGAAAATCCAAATATTTAACAATAAAATAAATATCATTCAA
CAAATTATTACAATGGTTAAAACGTTTTTTAAGTAAATATATTCAAATTTATAAAGACCTGTAGATATAA
AAATGAATATTTGATAACATACGAATATAACTCCCACTTGATTAGTTATGAAGTAAGTTAAATGGACGTA
GGTCATAAAAACTTCAGTCACGTTGGTTGTTAGGAAATAAAAGGAATCGCTACTACCATAACTTGAACTT
AATCTAATAAAAACGTATAGTAAAGTTTCCTTGAAATAGTAACAGTTCGCCACCATAAAGCATCAAGCAA
TTAAAGAAAAAAAAATACGGTACTTAATTTCTAATAAGTATTTATAAATCATAAATTTTTTAGATTAGAT
ACTTTCTAGGGAAATAGTTCAGTTGGTAGAGCAATGGTTTCCAAAACCAAAGGTCAGGGGTTCAAGTCCC
TTTTTTCCTGAAGTTATTTTTTTTTTAGATTTTTATAAATTTTGCTGTTTTTAACTATATTATGAAAACT
TTTTGTTATTTTTGAAAAATCACTAAATAATAAAATTGCTACTAAAAAAGCAATAATAAGTTGGCTTATA
CTTATATTTCTCATAGAATCAAAAATTAATTTTTAATAAACTCAGGCTTATAGTTTAGAGGTAGAACGTA
CCGCTCATAACGGTTTCGTCGTAGGTTCGATTCCTACTAAGCCTAAATAATAATCAATGGATTTTAATTT
AAAAACCTATAAACGTTTAAAGATTGAACATTATTTTAAAGCAATAAATTTTTTTTTTTTCTTTCATGGA
ACTTCTTTAAATAGTGAAAATTGAGTTAAAATTGAACAAGTTTTAACTGACCAAGATATAAAATACTTTA
GAATTTATAACACTTTACGTAACTATAACGGTCCTAAGGTAGCGAACGTTGCAGGCCATGCTGTCCAGGC
AGGTAGATGACGACCATCAGGGACAGCTTCAAGGATCGCTCGCGGCTCTTACCAGCCTAACTTCGATCAT
TGGACCGCTGATCGTCACGGCGATTTATGCCGCCTCGGCGAGCACATGGAACGGGTTGGCATGGATTGTA
GGCGCCGCCCTATACCTTGTCTGCCTCCCCGCGTTGCGTCGCGGTGCATGGAGCCGGGCCACCTCGACCT
GAATGGAAGCCGGCGGCACCTCGCTAACGGATTCACCACTCCAAGAATTGGAGCCAATCAATTCTTGCGG
AGAACTGTGAATGCGCAAACCAACCCTTGGCAGAACATATCCATCGCGTCCGCCATCTCCAGCAGCCGCA
CGCGGCGCATCGGGGGGGGGGGGGGTTTCAATTCATCATTTTTTTTTTATTCTTTTTTTTGATTTCGGTT
TCCTTGAAATTTTTTTGATTCGGTAATCTCCGAACAGAAGGAAGAACGAAGGAAGGAGCACAGACTTAGA
TTGGTATATATACGCATATGTAGTGTTGAAGAAACATGAAATTGCCCAGTATTCTTAACCCAACTGCACA
GAACAAAAACCTGCAGGAAACGAAGATAAATCATGTCGAAAGCTACATATAAGGAACGTGCTGCTACTCA
TCCTAGTCCTGTTGCTGCCAAGCTATTTAATATCATGCACGAAAAGCAAACAAACTTGTGTGCTTCATTG
GATGTTCGTACCACCAAGGAATTACTGGAGTTAGTTGAAGCATTAGGTCCCAAAATTTGTTTACTAAAAA
CACATGTGGATATCTTGACTGATTTTTCCATGGAGGGCACAGTTAAGCCGCTAAAGGCATTATCCGCCAA
GTACAATTTTTTACTCTTCGAAGACAGAAAATTTGCTGACATTGGTAATACAGTCAAATTGCAGTACTCT
GCGGGTGTATACAGAATAGCAGAATGGGCAGACATTACGAATGCACACGGTGTGGTGGGCCCAGGTATTG
TTAGCGGTTTGAAGCAGGCGGCGGAAGAAGTAACAAAGGAACCTAGAGGCCTTTTGATGTTAGCAGAATT
GTCATGCAAGGGCTCCCTAGCTACTGGAGAATATACTAAGGGTACTGTTGACATTGCGAAGAGCGACAAA
GATTTTGTTATCGGCTTTATTGCTCAAAGAGACATGGGTGGAAGAGATGAAGGTTACGATTGGTTGATTA
TGACACCCGGTGTGGGTTTAGATGACAAGGGAGACGCATTGGGTCAACAGTATAGAACCGTGGATGATGT
GGTCTCTACAGGATCTGACATTATTATTGTTGGAAGAGGACTATTTGCAAAGGGAAGGGATGCTAAGGTA
GAGGGTGAACGTTACAGAAAAGCAGGCTGGGAAGCATATTTGAGAAGATGCGGCCAGCAAAACTAAAAAA
CTGTATTATAAGTAAATGCATGTATACTAAACTCACAAATTAGAGCTTCAATTTAATTATATCAGTTATT
ACCCGGCCGGGAATCTCGGTCGTAATGATTTTTATAATGACGAAAAAAAAAAAAATTGGAAAGAAAACCC
CCCCCCCCCCCGCAGCGTTGGGTCCTGGCCACGGGTGCGCATGATCGTGCTCCTGTCGTTGAGGACCCGG
CTAGGCTGGCGGGGTTGCCTTACTGGTTAGCAGAATGAATCACCGATACGCGAGCGAACGTGAAGCGACT
GCTGCTGCAAAACGTCTGCGACCTGAGCAACAACATGAATGGTCTTCGGTTTCCGTGTTTCGTAAAGTCT
GGAAACGCGGAAGTCAGCGCCCTGCACCATTATGTTCCGGATCTGCATCGCAGGATGCTGCTGGCTACCC
TGTGGAACACCTACATCTGTATTAACGAAGCGCTGGCATTGACCCTGAGTGATTTTTCTCTGGTCCCGCC
GCATCCATACCGCCAGTTGTTTACCCTCACAACGTTCCAGTAACCGGGCATGTTCATCATCAGTAACCCG
TATCGTGAGCATCCTCTCTCGTTTCATCGAGTTACGCTAGGGATAACAGGGTAATATAGATGGTCAAAAC
TTTAAACGACTCAGTATTTAAACATTTAACTAGTTTGGTACATGGTCCTATTATATTATTGAATACTAAC
AATTCTAAATTAACTTTAAAAAAATTAGAAGAAGTTAACCCATTAATTAGTTTATTATGTTTAAAAATAA
ATAATAAAATTTACTCTAAAAAACAAATAAAGAATTTAAAAAAGCTCTCATATACTGAAAATGTTTATAC
TCTTTATAAATCGCTACAAACTTTTATAAAAATGCCTTACTGCAAATTGAAAAAAAAAAAATTAATTTCG
AAATAATGTGATTTGAACACATGACTTCCTGTTCCCAAAACAGGCACGCTACCAGACTGCGTTATATTTC
GTTGAAGGAAGTAGGATTCGAACCTACGACAAGATAAACTTAACAGATTTACAATCTGCCACTTTCAACC
ACTCAGTCATTCCTTCTATAATTTTTTCGTTCGCGTACGAATTTTAATTCGTTTCTTTTTTTTTAACCTG
CAACCATTATGTGGCTGGTAATTATAACTTGTCATTAATTTTATAAAAGTTTTTTGTTTTAATCGTTTAA
AAATATATGATTGATGATTAAAAAATAAATTATTAAAATGTAAGGCAACAGGTTTAGTTTTAAAAATTTT
AGATTTTATCAATAAAGCTCTTAAAATTGTAATTATTGCTTTAGGTTGTTTAATTTTTTGTTTTTTTTGC
AAGTTAAACATTCCTGCCGAATAAAATAATTTTGGGTTACCCTTGATATTATTTACATTTATGAAGGTGT
TTGTTGGGGACAGATTAATGTTGATGACATAACTAATTAATTTTTGTCGATTAATAAAAGAAAAATAAAT
ATATGAAATAAAATAGTTTGTTTTTGCTTTAATAGTCTGAAACTTAGTAAAAAGGAATACCAGCAACCAT
CCTAAATAAAAAGAAAATGTTTCTTTTTTTATGAATTTTAAAATTTGTATTTTATGAAATAAACACTGAA
TATAATTCTGAGTAATTAAGTTTGGTGAAAATAATGACTTATTTGCTATTTTTAATAAGAGCATGAATTT
TAAAAATAATTTATATGAATTTAATGAAAAATAAATTTACTTCGTTAACCCAAAAAACTTTAATAAATTT
ATCAAAGAAAAAATTAAACAAAATTCCTTTGATAAAAAAAATGATTCAAGGTCAAAAAAACAAAGCAGGG
AAAAATGATTCTGGAAAAATTACAGTATACCATAAAGGCGGCGGGCATAAAAAAAAATATAGAAAAATTA
ATTTTTTAAGGAATGAAGACTCGATAGGTATTATAACTAGCTTAGAATACGATCCTTACCGTACTGCTTT
TATAGCTTCTGTATATGATTTTCTAAACTCTGATTACTTCTATATAGTTGCTCCTAAAAACTTAACTATT
GGTGATATCGTAAAATCGGGCTTCAATGCTGAAATTAAAGTGGGTCATTCTCTAACCTTAATGAAAATCC
CTGTTGGAAGTTTTATTCACAATATATCGCTAAAAAACAATAAAAAAGCTCAATTAAGCCGTTCTGCCGG
AACTAGCTCACAGTTAATAGAAAAAACTTCTAAGTATTGTAGAATTGTTCTAAGTTCAGGTGAGCATAAA
TTCCTCTCTTCTACCTGCCATGCAACAATCGGAACAGTATCCAATGAGTTTTCGTTTTTTAAGAAGATCA
ATAAAGCCGGTCGAAACCGGTGGTTAAATGTAAGACCAACTGTTAGAGGAGTTGCTATGAATCCTATCGA
CCATCCTCACGGAGGCGGGGAAGGGAAATCTTCAGGAGGCCGATCTTCAGTAACTCCTTGAGGCAAACCT
ACCAAAAATGGTAAGACAAGAAAAAAAAGATCTAAATTTTTAAAATCTTAAAAAATGAGCAGAGTTAAAT
GAAAGGGACCATATGTTACAAATAACTTATTGAAAAAAATTACGAATTCATTTTTAGAAAATAAAAATGA
AATTAAAACAGTTTCTAGAGACTCTGTGATTTTGCCAAAATTTATAGGACTTAATTTACGAGTTTACAAT
GGAAAAACATTTATGGTTGTAAAAATCGCAGATGAAATGGTTAATTATAAATTAGGGGAGTTTGTTACTA
CACGAAAACAGTTTTCTTATAAAAAAAAAAAGAAAAAATAAAAATGGGCCAAAAAGTAGATGCACGTATT
TTTCGACTAGGTGTTGGTAAAAAAAATTGAGAGCTGAAACATATTGAAAAAAATAATGAAGAATCTTCTT
TATATTTATATAAAACTTTAGAAATTCAGAAATATTTAAATCGATTTTTTAGTTTGTATAAAGTAAAAAT
CCATAATTGTAAAATCTTTTATTCAAATAATTCGTTACAGCTATTTATTTCTTTTTATATTACAGAAAAA
ACAATTTATATTATTAATAAAAATTTAACTAAATATCAAAAAAAACTTTCAATACGGTTTAAACGACCAT
GCATTCAAAAAAAAAATAAGAAAAGTATTCTATCTTACAAACCCAATTTGAAACAAACTATGATGTTACA
AGAATTTCAAGACATTTTATTAGAAAGTTTAACCATTTACACAAAAGGGAAAGTTAACATTTTCGTAACA
ATGCAAAACTTAAACAATCAAAAAAACTTGTCATACAATCGAATTAAGAACTGAAAAACTATTTTTAAAC
AATTGAAAAAATTCGTTCGAAATTCTTTTTTTAAAGAAGCTATAAATATTTTGTTTGTCAATATTACTAA
AAGAAAATCAGCAAAATTACTAGCAGAATTTATAAGTGATCAGTTCAAAATCAATCAACTAAAAACTGAC
CAAATGGCGATTTCCAGAAAAGACAACTATTTTTTAGGATTTTTAAAACAAACTATAAAATTGTTAATCA
ACGCTGAGGTTTCCGGTCTTACAGGTATCAAAATTGTGATTAAAGGGCGATTTAATAGGGCACCTAGAGC
TAAAAGTGTTACAATACAATTCGGAAAATTTTCCCTTCAATCATTTGACTCTAAAATTGATTATTTTCAA
TCAACTGCCTATACAATTAATGGTACTTTTGGCGTAAAGGTATGAATGCGTGAAAATTAAAATTAAAAAA
TTTATGTTCTTACAACCTAAAAAAACTAAATATAAAAAAATACAGAAAGGTAAACTATCCAAATTTAATT
TCCGATCGAACATATTACAATTTGGAAACATCGGATTAAAAGCAGCAAAAGCAACGACTCTTTCAGCCAG
GCAAATTGAAGCAGCACGACAAGCCATTGTAAGAAAACTGAGCCGAAAAGGAAAACTATGAATACGCGTT
TTTCCAAATATACCTATAACAGCAAAACCTACTGAAGTTAGAATGGGTAAGGGTAAGGGTGCTGTATCTC
ACTGAGGCGTTAAAATTAGTGCAGGTACAATTTTATTTGAACTATGTGGAGTTTCTAAAAACATTGCTAT
TACGGCTTTTAAAACTGGGGGCGCTAAATTACCTGTTAAAACAATAATTTCTTTATAATATATATAATAA
AACTATAAACAACAACAAAGACTTTAAAAACTTTAAGATTCGCTTAAAATTATACAATCTGATGGGACCT
TTAAAATTTTAAATTCTATTTTATAAAAGCTGCTTTGGAGCCACCGACAAAAATAAATACATTTATATTA
TATTTACATGTTATTACAAGCAGCTAAATTTGTAGGAGCTGGATTAGCTACTATTGGGCTAGCAGGAGCA
GGAGTAGGAATTGGTACCGTATTTGGTGCATTAGTGATTGGAGTTTCACGAAATCCTTCTTTAAAAGATG
AGTTATTCAAACTTGCTATCTTAGGTTTTGCACTAACCGAAGCCATTGCACTTTTTTCATTAATGATGGC
ATTCTTAATTCTTTTTGCGTTATAATTTTTCTTCACTAAAAGAATTAAAAGGGTATGTAGCTCAGTCGGC
AGAGCATTGGACTTTTAATCCACAGGTCTTGGGTTCGAATCCCAATGTACCCAGAATTTGATAATATATA
CATGATAATTTTGAATTTAAACTATATTTTAAATATTGTTATAACTTTATTTTTAATCGGAGTACTAGGA
CTTGTTCTGAATAGAAAAAATATATTAATAACATTAATGTCCATCGAACTTATGTTGTTAGCCATAAATT
TAAACTTTGTTGTTTTTTCTATCTATTTAGATGATATTACAGGTTATATATTTGTTTTATTTATATTAAC
TATTGCTGCAGCAGAGTCTGCAATAGGATTAGCTATTTTAACTATCTACTATAGATTAAAAAATACTATC
CGAATAGATAAAATTAAAAATATTAAAAGCTAAACGCTAAAACGGAAACGACAGGATTTGAACCAGCAAT
CTTCGACGTGACAAGTCGACGCTTTAACCATTTGAAGCTACGTTTCCTTTAAAAAGATCTGAATTTTTAA
AACTTTGAAATACTTCCATATAAATAATATAAAATTTAATTACGATTTAGAATTTAAAAATAATTCAAAT
ACTAACTTTTGAAAACAAAACACACCTCTTATTGAGTATTGTGAAACATTAGGAATTAATATACCACACT
ATTGTTATCATAAAGGTTTATCTATTTCAGGAAATTGCCGTATGTGCCTTGTAGAACTAAAAAACTCACC
TAAGCCTGTTGTTTCATGTGCAATGAATGCAAAATCTTGTTTAGCAAATGGTGATATTTATACAAACAGT
TCACTAGTGAAAAAAGCTCGCGAAAATGTTTTAGAATTTTTATTATTAAATCACCCTCTAGACTGTCCTA
TTTGTGACCAAGGTGGTGAATGCGACTTACAAGATCAATCCCTTTTTTTTGGGCTAACTAAAAAAAGATT
CTATAGCTTTAAACGGGTGGTTATGGATAAAAATATTGGACCTATTGTGAAAACAGTGATGACACGATGT
ATTCATTGTACGAGATGTGTGCGTTTCGCTGCTGAAATTGCAGGTGTCGAAGATATCGGAATGTTTGGAA
GAGGGTTACACAGTGAAATCGGAACCTACGTTGAAAAAATTTTTCAATCGGAATTGTCTGGCAATGTTAT
TGATCTGTGTCCTGTTGGTGCATTAACTTCAAAACCTTATCCTTTTATAAGCCGGAATTGGGAATTAAAA
AACGTGACATCAATTGATTACTCAGACGGTTTTGGAACTCCTGTTCAATTGGCCCTAAAAAACAATCAAA
TAATTAAAGTTTTACCTGGTTATGAAAAAGCAACATATAAAACAAATTGAATTTCTGATAAAACTCGATT
TTCGTTTGACGGGATGTTTTCTCCAGAAAAAATAGTATATAGTTTTATAGATAACAATAACAAAAAGTCA
TTTATAAGTTTATCTTGAAAAAAATTATTTAAAGAATTTTTTTGTACACTTTATTTTCAAAATCATTTGT
CCAAACATTTTTATCAACCACATCAAATAACAGTTTGTTTAGACAAAAATATAAGTCTAGAAGTCTTAAA
CTTACTAAATATTTTAAGTCACAAACATTCTTTTTTTAAACTAAGACAATCTGAAATACAAAATTTAAAT
GTTGATTTAGAACAAAACTATTTATTAAACTCAAGTTTAGATCACTCTAAAATACTATCATCAGATACTT
GCTTGTTAATAGGTATCAACCCACGTTATGAAGGATCTAAATTAAATTTAACACTTAGGTCACGATATTT
GAAAGGAAACTTTAAGATCCTTCATGTCGGATCTTTGTTTAATCTAACATTTTCTACTTATAATCTTAGC
AGTAATATTAAAATTTTAAAATCTTTAGTAGAAGGTAATAATTTATTTTGTCAGGAATTTGTAAACTCTT
CAAATCCTATTTTAATTTCAAACTCAGAAATATTTAAACGAAAAGATGCGTTTAGTTTAGTAAATATGTT
AAAGTCTTTAACAAAATATATTAATTTATATTCACAATCCAATGACCTAAATCAACTAAATATTTTGAAC
CCAACGTTGAATGATGCTGGATTCGCTAATCTTAATCACTTAAAAGCGGTTAAATATAAAGACTTTAGAA
ATTCTACAGGAATTTATTTCATAAATAATTCTTTTTCTACTTCTAATGTGAAAAAGTTGTTAAGTTTAAA
ACTATTAAATTTTTTTCAAAATTATAAGCCTGAAAACAAACTATTAATCACGCAAAATTCTACTCTAGAA
ACTAAAACAATAGCTTTATTAAAAAAAGGTTTTGATATAAGTAATCATATGCATTTACCTAACGCCATTT
TTTTTGAAACTGCCGGTACCTATATTAACACTGAAGGTACAGTTAATAAAGTAGCTAAAGTAGTGACTTC
ATCAGGACAAACGAAAAGCGACTGACAAATAATAAGAAAAATTCTTTCTTATTCTAAAAAGACTTTATTT
ATCTCAAATTTATTAAAAAATAACAAATTAACATATAATTGTAATACTACACATAACTTTAAAAATTATA
TAGGGTTCCAACATTATGCGGTATCTACCTTAAATAGTGTTGCATTTCAATTGTTTAAAAAAGTGGCGAA
GTATCCTTTAGATACCTTTAAATTTAAGTCTAAACGAAAAAAACTTTATAAATCGCAGCTAAGATTTTGA
CTAAATGATTTTTACGTAGATGGTAAAGATTTTAATAGTAAATACTCTTCTACAATGATTCAATGCTCAA
AACTTTCTAGACTAAATAATACCAATTTTAAATACTAAAAAATTTAAACATTTACCCACTTTCTAGTGAT
ATTCTTGGTATTTTAGAGGCTGATGTTTTAAAAAGTCGTCATAATTAATTTTTTTGTCATTTTTTTGAAG
AGACTATCTAAAGTTATATTAGTATAATATTAACAACCCGTGATAAAATTACGAAAAAGTACTACCATAC
CGTCTAGTCGCTGACTTATAAAGATATCAGTATTTGTTGTGGTGGTGTTCTACTATTTCAAGCTAAATTA
TCCACTATAATCTTATGATTATTAAAATTTGCTTCGTGTTGTTGGAAAGGAAAACCTAAATTAAACTGTT
CTTCAAATGGGTCATATTCCTTGCTAAAGAGTTCTAATATGATACTATGCTCATATTTTGTTTTAGAGGT
GATAGCTACTCACCCTGTTTATTTTATTGGCATGTTTTTCACGCTTTTGTGGCGACATTGATTCGAAGTT
TTTCGAATCGCCTAGTCTATAGACTCTAAGAAACGTACTGAAAAGATACTTTTATCTACTATGTTTTTAT
GCACTTTAAGGGATGTAATTATCTTCAACGGGATTTGAACCCGTGTTATCGCCGTGAAAGGGCGAGGTCC
TAACCACTAGACGATGAAGACATTTAGACTTATATCTAAAATTAAAAACATATGTTGTTTTTTGGAATAA
AAGGATTTGAACCTTTGAATATTCGTACCAAAAACGAAGGCCTTACCAACTTGGCTATATTCCACAATAA
AATAAAAAATAATTTTAAACTGTTACTATCTTTAAAGAAAGGATGGGATTCGAACCCACGGTATAATAAA
AACTATACAAAGATTTAGCAGATCTTCACTTTAAACCTCTCAGTCACCTTTCTTAAAATAATAGCGTCAG
AAAAAAATATATTATAAAAAATTAATTAAAAAACGCCAAATTTTTATAAATTTCATACATGCAATAAAAA
CGATTAGATAGTTTAATTAATGTCTAATGCTCCAACACAGTAAATATAAATATACCCAATACCTAATTCA
AACATAAAATCAATCATGGATCAAAACCCGACAATATCTAATTGGCCTAATACATTTGTCCATGGAATTA
AAAACATAGTTTCAATATCAAAGACTATGAATAAAATAGCAACTAAATAAAATTTAACATCGAAGGTATG
ACGTGCATCTTCATAAGGCTCGAATCCACACTCATACGTAGATAACTTTTCAGTTTCTGGATTTTGAACT
GCCAAAATATATGAAAGTGCGACTATAACAACAGATAATAAAACAGCAACAAATAAAAAAATCAAAATAA
CAGAATATTCGCTATAGAATAACGAGTTGTTTAAATGAAAATATTCATTGAAAAATAAAAGATCATTTGA
GTGAAAATAGTTCTTTAACAACAAAATAGATGAGGTCATTTTTAGTTTATTTTTTTACCAGGAAGATTTT
TTTAGCCCAGGGACGGAGCCAGATCTTGCCAATCGCAAAAAACTTAATCTTGAAAACTTTTTGAAAATTC
TATTGAATTTAGCTTTTCGATTCGTTAAAACACATCTATGAACAAATCGAGTTTTATTTTGACTTACTGA
TAGATTAGACAATTTAATTATTGCGTTTCATTTTGTAGTCAAAGGTAAATTTTCATTTTGAATTATGCTC
TTTAAAATATTGTAGCTTAATTCACGCTTATTGAAAAGTTTCCTAATATGTGAATCTTTTTGAATTTGGT
TTTTCATATTTATTTATGAAACTATTACCAAGGAGATAAAAACTTGAAAGTTCTGTATTCTTGACATAAT
TCAATAGATTCGTTTATTACTCTTTTTTCTGTTTCATTATATTTCATTTCAACAAAACCACTTAATGGAA
AATCTTTTCTAAGTGGATGTCCTTCAAAGCCATAATCTGTTAAAATACGCTTTAAATTTGAGTGGTTCTT
AAAAAAAACACCATACATATCTCAAATTTCACACTCATACCAGCCTGCTGTAAAATATAATTTATCACAC
GAATCTACCCCAAATAACTCATGAGTAAATGTTTTGACTCTAAGACGAATATTATAACGGATACTTAATA
AATCATAAACTAATTTAAATCTATATTTGTTGTTAGGATAATCTACACCAGTAATACAAGTTAAAATATC
AAATTGGTATGATACGTGGTATTTAAAAAATAATAAAATATCATATAATAAGTTTGGTTTTACAATTATT
ACTAAATCCTGGTTATAAAATTGAATTTTTTCAAGCGGACATAATTGAAATAAATCTTTAATACTTTTTA
CAATTAACTGTGAATTCATTTGTTAAATTTTTAAAAATTTGGTTACGATACTTTGTATAAAAAAAATTCG
AGGGATGGAAATTAGAAGAAGTCTTATTAAACGGGCTTATAGTTAAATTTTTTTTCAAGAAGTTATATTT
TTTATACGTTTTTAAATAAATAGAATGATCAAAATAAACACAACCGTTTGGTAGAACTTGCAATGTTTTA
AAAGATTTTAAACCAGAGCTCATCAAAATTTATCGATCAACTTCACCAAATACTATATCTTGAGTACCTA
TAATTGTAACAACGTCAGCAATTAAATGACCTTTCGACATAAAATCCAACGCTTGTAAATGATTAAATCC
TGGGGCTTTAATTTTACATCTATAAGGTCTATTAGTATTGTCAGAAATTAAGTATACTCCAAATTCTCCT
TTTGGGGCTTCAGTGCCAATATAAGTTTCGTTGCTAGGTATAATAACTCCTTGAGTGTACATCTTAAAAT
GATGAATTAATGCTTCCATAGACTGTTTCATTTCAACTCTAGTTGGTGGGGAAATCTTAAAATCATTTGT
TTTAACGTAACCAGCCGGCATTAAATTTAAACATTGTTCGATTATTTTCAACGATTCTTTCATTTCAAAA
ACTCGAATTAGATATCGATCATAACAATCACCATTAGTACCAACAGGAATATCAAATTCAAGTTTTTCAT
ACACTTCATAAGGCTGGCTTTTTCGTAAATCTCAGTTAATACCTGAACCACGTAACATAACCCCACTAAA
ACCTCACTGGCATGCATCTTTAGCAGTTACAACACCAATATCAACCAACCGTTGCTTCCAAATTCTATTT
TCCGTTAGCATATCTTCCATTTCAGTTAGTCTTAATGTGAATTGTTCAATAAACATATAAATATCATCCA
ATAAACCTTTTGGAATGTCAACTTGCAATCCTCCAGGCCTAAAATAAGCCGCATGCATTCGAGCACCTGA
TACTCGCTCGTAAAACTCCATAAGCTTTTCTCGTTCTTCAAATGCTCACAAAAAGGGTGTCATTGCGCCT
ACATCCATAGCGTGACACCCAACAGCTAATAAATGATTTAAAATGCGAGTAATTTCAGCAAAAAGGACTC
TAATGTACTGTGCCCGTTCTGGAATTTTACAGTTAAAAAGTTTTTCAATAGCTAAACAATAGCTATGCTC
TTGCGCCATCATAGAAACATAATCTAAACGATCAAAATATGGTAACGCTTGAACATAATTTTTATATTCA
ATTAACTTTTCTGTACCTCTATGTAATAAACCTATATGAGGATCTGCTCGATTTACTATTTCACCATTAA
GTTCTAATACTAATCGTAATACACCATGAGCCGCAGGATGTTGAGGACCAAAATTAATTGTAAAATTTTT
AATTTTTTTTAATAAATTCTTTTTTTTTACTGTCATTATTATTTTAAAACGTAATATAATAGATATTACT
TCTTAGATACGTAAGATATCAACTTTGATTCAAGAATTCCGATAAGCGGGATTAAAACAATAAAAAATAA
GAAATAAAAAACTGTTGCCACTTGACCTACTACTACATAAACATCTTTAACAGGTTTTTGACCAATCCAA
CCTAATAATAAAAAATCAGCAACAAGTAACCAGTAAAAAATTTTAAAAATAGGTCTAAAAGTTGTACTTC
TAATTTCAGATGTATTGGTAAATGGGATTAAAAATAAAATAATAAGCGCTCCTCCCATAGCAGCAACACC
ACCAAGTTTATCAGGAATAGATCTTAAAATTGCGTAAAAAGGTAAAAAATATCATTCAGGGACAATATGA
GCCGGAGTTGACATAGGATCTGCAGGTATATAATTATCTGGGTGACCTAACGCATTTGGAAAATAGAAAA
CAAAAACGCCGAAAAAAGTTAAGAAACAAAAAAACGCAAAAAGATCTTTTACCACAAAATATGGATAAAA
AGGAATTTTATCTCCTTTACTATCGATTCCTAATGGATTATTCGATCCGTCTTTATGTAATAGTGCTAAA
TGCACTAAACTTAAAGCAGCGATTATAAACGGTAAAAAGAAATGTAAACTAAAAAATCTGTTTAACGTCG
CGTTGTTTACAGTAAATCCTCCTCATAGCCAATCAACAATAGATTGACCTACAACTGGAACTGCTGTCAC
TAAACTTGTAATAACAGTAGCTCCCCAAAAACTCATTTGACCTCAAGGTAAAACATATCCCATAAATGCT
GTTCCCATCATTAAAATAAAAATAAGAACACCTGAACATCAAAGTAATTGTCGTGGTTGCATGTATGAAC
CGTAGTAAAGTCCACGGAAAATGTGACAGTAAACTACAATGAAAAACATTGAAGCACCATTTGCATGGAT
ATAACGAATTAACCAACCATTATTTACGTCTCGCATAATATGTTCAACGCTACTAAATGCTAGATCAATA
TGTGGTGTATAATGCATAGCTAAAAAAATTCCAGATAAAATTTGAATAATTAAACAAATTCCAGCAGAAG
ACCCAAAACTCCAAGCGTATGTCAGATTTAATGGACTTGGGTAATGTATTAAATGACTATCTAAAATAGA
TAATAAATAATTTTTACCCCATCTTATTGTTTTAGTAACAAAAGAAGACATAAAATTTGAGTTACCATAC
TCATTTGAATGTTTCGAGTTTATAAATTTGCCAAAAGTACTAAGTTTTAGGTCATAGCTTGGGTTCATAA
AGTTGTAACAGATTTAAACTATTA
