>Addgene plasmid #189619 | pTP-PCR C2 | addgene full sequence | sequence record 379034 | Addgene NGS Result
CTAAATAAAAGATATGATGTTAAAGAAAATAAGCATAGATATACCAAAGATTTGATTTAATCAATAAATT
ATATAAACTTTTTAAGTTATGAATTTATCATAATTCAAAATGAATGGTTGCGTTATAAAAATCGTTTATC
TATTAATCTATAAAAAATTTAAGAAAGGGTAATTAGTATTCTTTTTTACTTATTTTGTTAGATGAAAAAG
CTTCAAATACCACATAAAAAAAGAATAATGAAGAGATAGCAGAAACGTAAGAACCTCAAGATGCAATTTT
ATTAAACGTAAAATATGCGTCAGGATAATCAGGGATTCGTCTTGGCATACCTGCAACACCCAAAAAATGC
ATTGGGAAAAAGGTTAAATTTACCCCAACGAAAAAACTCCAAAAATGAATTTTTCCTAGTATTTCTGAAT
ATCTAACTCCAGTGATTTTTTCAAACCAAAAATAGATACCCCCTAGCATAGAAAATACTGCACCCATCGA
CAACAGTGGCCTAATTTACCAATCTCGTTGCTTATCAATAAATCGACCCCGAACCGTACGTGCAAGTTTC
CCTGCATACGGCTCTCACTCATGTTAAAATTGGACAGAAGTTTTATTTGACTCGTTTGCCATCGTATACG
CCCTGATGTATTTTTATATGACATTTTTTGCAAACAGGAACTTGTTTTCGATTCATTCTAGACATCATAC
TGGATAAGTAGTCTTTACGCTTAGTTTTACTAAATTTTCGAACGTGATGAATTTCAATATCCTGATTACT
GCCACATAATACACAAGGGCCTTTAAGATCTTTACGACCTCTTTGTACTCGACGATCATACTGGTCAATA
TATGCTTCTAATGAAGAATAGTCTAATATAGGAGCTATAGTAAACTTTTTCGGACGACGATAATCGACCG
TAGGGTAACTAATAATAATTTTACCCGATTCATCTTTAATATTAAGATTCTTGCCGTATTTGTTAAATAC
CCTCCGTAGAGTAGTAAGTTTCATCTTAGAGGCAATGGTAAGGGCACAAGAGTATTTTAAGATATAATGT
ACTCTAGCAGCGACTCTACCGTAATTATTAGCTAACTTGTAGTATTGAAGAATACCTCTTTCCACCGTTT
TATAATGTTCTATCATATCATACAACGTATGATTTATAAATCTTCCATTTCTGGTAGGTGAACCGTCTTT
CTTGGTGTAACCTCGTTCATTCAACTTTTTTACAATTTGATCGGTAGGACCGTCTAAAACAGTATTAGTG
GTTCTACGAGAAAGTTGACCTTTGAGATTATGAGCTATTTTCATTTTAGAAAGCTTAGTTTTGTATACAC
GATAACCTAAAAATGTTGCGGAATCTAACTGACTATGAGTTATCTTGGTCTTTTCGATGTTTAAGGTAAG
TTTTAGTTGTTCGAACAAAAACGTTTTGCACTCATCAACTATTTGCTTACAATAAACTTTTGGACCATTT
AAACCCATGATGAAATCGTCCGCATAACGAACATAGTGAAGTCTAATAAAATTTCGATCATGTGCATACA
AACTAGGGATAGAGTGATCAGTAACTTTTCCGGAACGTATCATTTTTGTATAAACAGAGTTGGCTTTCCT
TCTTTTACCTTTAGTATATTTAGGTATAAGATCTCTTTCAACCCATTTGTCAAAAGGAGTCATATAAATG
TTCGCTAGAACAGGAGATAAAACTCCTCCTTGGCTTGTCCCAATGCGCATTTTAACTATTTTATCTGGGG
ACTCACCATAACCCACTCTAAGGTATTTGTAGATTAAGTCTATAAAAGCTTGGTCATCTATCTTGGTTTT
CAGTAAATTGACCAATACCTGATGATTCAAGCTTGGGAATTGTTGATCAATATCCCCTTCAATAAGCCAA
TTATCGTGGGCAAATTCCATTTTAATTTGGTTTAAAGCAGTATGACAGCCTCTACCGGATACCCAACCAT
GAGAGTTTTTGCTAAAATCACCTTCGAAAACCAGCATTAATAAAAAACGCATGGCTTCTTGGACAATCTT
ATCTCTCGGAGAAGGAATAGTTAAAGGTCTCTTCCCCCCATCAGACTTAGAAATGTAAGTTCTTCTAGAA
GGAGAAAATTGGAATATTCCGTTCCGCATGGTATTTGCAGTTTCCTCTAACCAAGATAGAGCGATTCCAT
CTAAGGTTTCTTTACTCAAAGCAAAAGTTAAACTTCCACTATTAGAGCGGATTCTAGCCCAAGCGGCAAT
TAGAAAATTTGGATCAGACATGATACTACTCAAATTGACACATTTTTTGTTACTGATAATATAAGATCTC
AATAAGTCCAACTGATTTGATTCGTATACACCCGAAAGCGTATCTTTGTCAAACCTAACATAACTAGGTT
CCTTCCTGCAAGATTGCGCAGTACTATGGACCCTCCGTAACCCCCATTCTTTCGAATTTCGGGTCATCGC
GAATTCCGTTCGTTTTCGTCGCAAAACTAACTTAGGGCTCCCCTTTCTAAAACTGCTACTTGCAGCCGGC
TTGTTGAACTTGCTTGATGAAAGAAAGACTACGTAATTTCTAACACTCAATCGTTTAATAGGGACTTCAG
ACCCTGCCAGAAAGTTGTAACTGGGATTCGTAAACCTACCCATATTAGTTAATAGCTTGGCACTCACTCT
TTCAGAGCGCCTTCTGATGCATGCTATGGTCCCTTGCGAGGTTAGCCCTCTCAGGTAAGCATCATGCTTT
ATCACAAATCGTTTAATCAATATATTCATTAATTAACGAATAAGCAAGTAATGTGAGTCTTGATCAAAGT
CAAGACAGGCGAAAACGACGTTAGACGCCGCACCGTAATGAAAATGTGCTACCACATAATAGGTATCATG
TAAAGCTATATCAATACCAGAATTAGCAAGAACAACTCCTGTAACGCCACCTACGGTGAATAAAAATATG
AAACCAATTGCAAAAAGACCTGGGGTCCGTAGATCAATAGAACCACCTCATAATGTAGCAAGTCAACTAA
ATATTTTAATTCCTGTTGGAATAGCAATAATCATAGTTGCTGCTGTAAAGTAAGCTCTGGTATCTATATC
CAAACCTACAGTAAACATATGGTGAGCCCATACGATAAAACCTAAAACACCGATAGAAAACATAGCGTAA
ACCATACCAAGGTAACCAAAAATAGGTTTTTTTGCGGTACTAACTACAATGTGGCTTATAATACCAAATC
CAGGTAAAATAAGTATATAAACTTCAGGGTGACCAAAAAATCAAAAAAGATGTTGAAATAACACAGGATC
ACCTCCTCCTGCAGGATCAAAAAATGTGGTATTGAAATTTCTATCTGTTAATAGCATAGTAATTGCACCA
GCTAATACAGGTAACGATAACAATAATAAAAATGCTGTAATTAAAACTGACCATACAAATAAAGGAAGAT
TATGAAAAGATAAACTTTTTACTCGCATATTGAAAATAGTACAAATAAAGTTGATAGCACCTAAAATAGA
AGAAGCGCCAGATAAATGTAAACTAAAAATAGCCAAATCTACAGAACCGCCAGAGTGAGCTGTTGCACTG
GACAACGGCGGGTATACAGTTCAACCAGTACCAACTCCAGCTTCGGTTAACATTGATGCAAATAATAATA
ATAATGATGGAGGTAATAACCAAAAACTGATATTATTCATTCTTGGGAAAGCCATATCAGGTGCACCAAT
CATTAAAGGAACAAACCAATTACCGAATCCTCCAATCAGAGTTGGCATTACCATGAAAAAAATCATTAAT
ATAGCATGACCCGTAACAATAACGTTATATAGATGATGATTATACTCTAAAAAACTACCGTTAGGCTGTG
CTAGTGTTATTCGAATATATAAAGATAAAGCAGTACCAGCAACTCCTGAAATTGCTCCAAAAATTAAATA
TAAAGTTCCAATATCTTTGTGGTTAGTTGAAAAAAGCCAACGAGTTACAAATTTATAAATAGGATTTAAT
TGCGGACTATAGGTTGCCATTAGTATTTTATTGATTTTTAGAAGGTTTTTCGTTTAGTAAAAAAAAACTT
AATATTAAAAACAAAACAAAAATTTTAAAATCAATAAAGTCTCCTAAGAAAACTCAAAACTGTCTTACAC
CTAAAATTAAGGTAAGACCTGTTAGAATTAAAAAAGTATAATGATATAAATAACCTGTCTGAAGTTTAGA
AATATATAAGGCTTTTTTTGTTATTGCCGAAGACAATCCCATTGGTCCAAAAATTTCTATGATTCCTCTG
TCAATAGTCTTGTAAGTAACGGTATAACTAATAGTAAAAAAAAACTGACTAACATATTCATTATAGACTT
TATCAAAAAATCACTTTTTATTGAAAAAATTATAAATTTTTTTTCCTATTGTAGATAGCTTTAATTTGAC
TAATATTTTACTACCAAATAAATAAAGTAAAAATGAAGATGTTACTCCTAAGATACTTAAAGCAACTGGT
AGTATCTTATAAAAATGAGTAATAAACTCAGAATCTATTCTATTCATATTTTCGATACTAGTGAAAATAG
CGTTTCCTCAAAAATCACTACCAAAGCCTATAATCATATCTTTTGCATAAAATCCTATCAATACACTTGG
AATAACTAAAAAAAATAAAGAAGCGGATATTTGATAAGAAGAATCATATGCTGCACAAATGACTGATTTG
TAACCATTTGGTTTAGATAGAAAAGTTAAATAAATTAATCGAGTTGAATAAAAGGCTGTCAAAAAAGCAC
CTAAAGTACCTAAAATGTAACTGAAATGGCCTTCTAACGTATATTTACCATATGCTACTTCAAGAATGAC
GTCTTTTGAATAAAACCCAGTTAAGAAAGGGAAACCTATAAGAGCCAAAGAGCCTATCACCATCATAGAA
TACGTAAATGGTACTAATTTTTTTAACCCTCCCATTTTACGCATATCTTGCTCATCTGCAACTGCATGAA
TAATTGATCCAGCACCTAAAAACAATAAAGCTTTAAAAAAAGCGTGATTAACTAAATGGAAAACTCCAAC
CGAGTAGTTGGACAGACCACAGGCAAACACCATGTAACCCAACTGACTACACGTTGAATACGCAATTACC
CGTTTTAAATCGTTTTGTAATAAGCCAACAGTAGCCGCAAAAAACGCAGTACAAGCGCCTACTATTGTAA
CTAAGCTAAGTATACTAGATGTATATTCAAATAAAGGAGAGGTACGGGCAATTAAAAATACTCCCGCAGT
TACCATTGTTGCTGCGTGAATTAAGGCGGAAACAGGGGTAGGACCTTCCATTGCGTCAGGTAACCAAGTA
TGCAGTCCCAATTGCGCAGATTTACCTACAGCCCCGATAAACAAAAAGAAACATATAAGAGAAATTAAAT
CAAAATCAAAATTTAAAAAATGAAACACTTTATTAGTAAAAATCGGGGTTAAAGCAAAAACTGTGGCATA
ATCCACAGCCTTATATTCTACAAAAATAATTAAAATCCCAATAACAAGTCCAAAATCACCAATTCTATTT
AAAATCATTGCTTTTATTGCTGCTTTATTCGCTTGAATTCGTGTAAACCAAAAATTAATAAGCAAATATG
AACAAAGACCTACACCTTCTCAACCTACAAACATTTGTATGAAATTATCGGCAGTAACTAAAATCAGCAT
AAAGAATGTGAAAAGAGATAAATAAGACATAAACCGAGGAAGGTGAGGGTCATAAGCCATATATTCAGTA
GAATATAAATGTACTATGGAGGAAACAAAAGTTACGACACAACACATAACAACGGTTAAAGAGTCAAATA
AAAATCCTCAATCTACATTTAGCATTTCAGAATTAATTCAAGGAGCGAGTTTTATATACACACAACAATC
TAACAAAGCTACTTCATAAAAAGCGAAAAGAGATAAACAAAACGTGACCATTAAACAAATTACTGTCACA
AAAGATGATCCAAAAGGGCCAAGAATCCGGCCGAATAATCCAGCACAAATCGAGCCTATCAACGGTAAAA
AAATTAATAATAAATACATAAAAACAGTTCAAATAATTAATCTGAACTGCCTCGAGATCTTCCGCTGCAT
AACCCTGCTTCGGGGTCATTATAGCGATTTTTTCGGTATATCCATCCTTTTTCGCACGATATACAGGATT
TTGCCAAAGGGTTCGTGTAGACTTTCCTTGGTGTATCCAACGGCGTCAGCCGGGCAGGATAGGTGAAGTA
GGCCCACCCGCGAGCGGGTGTTCCTTCTTCACTGTCCCTTATTCGCACCTGGCGGTGCTCAACGGGAATC
CTGCTCTGCGAGGCTGGCCGGCTACCGCCGGCGTAACAGATGAGGGCAAGCGGATGGCTGATGAAACCAA
GCCAACCAGGAAGGGCAGCCCACCTATCAAGGTGTACTGCCTTCCAGACGAACGAAGAGCGATTGAGGAA
AAGGCGGCGGCGGCCGGCATGAGCCTGTCGGCCTACCTGCTGGCCGTCGGCCAGGGCTACAAAATCACGG
GCGTCGTGGACTATGAGCACGTCCGCGAGCTGGCCCGCATCAATGGCGACCTGGGCCGCCTGGGCGGCCT
GCTGAAACTCTGGCTCACCGACGACCCGCGCACGGCGCGGTTCGGTGATGCCACGATCCTCGCCCTGCTG
GCGAAGATCGAAGAGAAGCAGGACGAGCTTGGCAAGGTCATGATGGGCGTGGTCCGCCCGAGGGCAGAGC
CATGACTTTTTTAGCCGCTAAAACGGCCGGGGGGTGCGCGTGATTGCCAAGCACGTCCCCATGCGCTCCA
TCAAGAAGAGGCACTTCGAGCTGTAAGTACATCACCGACGAGCAAGGCAAGACGATCGCGATCGCGAGCT
GGTTGCCCTCGCCGCTGGGCTGGCGGCCGTCTATGGCCCTGCAAACGCGCCAGAAACGCCGTCGAAGCCG
TGTGCGAGACACCGCGGCCGGCCGCCGGCGTTGTGGATACCTCGCGGAAAACTTGGCCCTCACTGACAGA
TGAGGGGCGGACGTTGACACTTGAGGGGCCGACTCACCCGGCGCGGCGTTGACAGATGAGGGGCAGGCTC
GATTTCGGCCGGCGACGTGGAGCTGGCCAGCCTCGCAAATCGGCGAAAACGCCTGATTTTACGCGAGTTT
CCCACAGATGATGTGGACAAGCCTGGGGATAAGTGCCCTGCGGTATTGACACTTGAGGGGCGCGACTACT
GACAGATGAGGGGCGCGATCCTTGACACTTGAGGGGCAGAGTGCTGACAGATGAGGGGCGCACCTATTGA
CATTTGAGGGGCTGTCCACAGGCAGAAAATCCAGCATTTGCAAGGGTTTCCGCCCGTTTTTCGGCCACCG
CTAACCTGTCTTTTAACCTGCTTTTAAACCAATATTTATAAACCTTGTTTTTAACCAGGGCTGCGCCCTG
TGCGCGTGACCGCGCACGCCGAAGGGGGGTGCCCCCCCTTCTCGAACCCTCCCGGTCGAGTGAGCGAGGA
AGCACCAGGGAACAGCACTTATATATTCTGCTTACACACGATGCCTGAAAAAACTTCCCTTGGGGTTATC
CACTTATCCACGGGGATATTTTTATAATTATTTTTTTTATAGTTTTTAGATCTTCTTTTTTAGAGCGCCT
TGTAGGCCTTTATCCATGCTGGTTCTAGAGAAGGTGTTGTGACAAATTGCCCTTTCAGTGTGACAAATCA
CCCTCAAATGACAGTCCTGTCTGTGACAAATTGCCCTTAACCCTGTGACAAATTGCCCTCAGAAGAAGCT
GTTTTTTCACAAAGTTATCCCTGCTTATTGACTCTTTTTTATTTAGTGTGACAATCTAAAAACTTGTCAC
ACTTCACATGGATCTGTCATGGCGGAAACAGCGGTTATCAATCACAAGAAACGTAAAAATAGCCCGCGAA
TCGTCCAGTCAAACGACCTCACTGAGGCGGCATATAGTCTCTCCCGGGATCAAAAACGTATGCTGTATCT
GTTCGTTGACCAGATCAGAAAATCTGATGGCACCCTACAGGAACATGACGGTATCTGCGAGATCCATGTT
GCTAAATATGCTGAAATATTCGGATTGACCTCTGCGGAAGCCAGTAAGGATATACGGCAGGCATTGAAGA
GTTTCGCGGGGAAGGAAGTGGTTTTTTATCGCCCTGAAGAGGATGCCGGCGATGAAAAAGGCTATGAATC
TTTTCCTTGGTTTATCAAACGTGCGCACAGTCCATCCAGAGGGCTTTACAGTGTACATATCAACCCATAT
CTCATTCCCTTCTTTATCGGGTTACAGAACCGGTTTACGCAGTTTCGGCTTAGTGAAACAAAAGAAATCA
CCAATCCGTATGCCATGCGTTTATACGAATCCCTGTGTCAGTATCGTAAGCCGGATGGCTCAGGCATCGT
CTCTCTGAAAATCGACTGGATCATAGAGCGTTACCAGCTGCCTCAAAGTTACCAGCGTATGCCTGACTTC
CGCCGCCGCTTCCTGCAGGTCTGTGTTAATGAGATCAACAGCAGAACTCCAATGCGCCTCTCATACATTG
AGAAAAAGAAAGGCCGCCAGACGACTCATATCGTATTTTCCTTCCGCGATATCACTTCCATGACGACAGG
ATAGTCTGAGGGTTATCTGTCACAGATTTGAGGGTGGTTCGTCACATTTGTTCTGACCTACTGAGGGTAA
TTTGTCACAGTTTTGCTGTTTCCTTCAGCCTGCATGGATTTTCTCATACTTTTTGAACTGTAATTTTTAA
GGAAGCCAAATTTGAGGGCAGTTTGTCACAGTTGATTTCCTTCTCTTTCCCTTCGTCATGTGACCTGATA
TCGGGGGTTAGTTCGTCATCATTGATGAGGGTTGATTATCACAGTTTATTACTCTGAATTGGCTATCCGC
GTGTGTACCTCTACCTGGAGTTTTTCCCACGGTGGATATTTCTTCTTGCGCTGAGCGTAAGAGCTATCTG
ACAGAACAGTTCTTCTTTGCTTCCTCGCCAGTTCGCTCGCTATGCTCGGTTACACGGCTGCGGCGAGCAT
CACGTGCTATAAAAATAATTATAATTTAAATTTTTTAATATAAATATATAAATTAAAAATAGAAAGTAAA
AAAAGAAATTAAAGAAAAAATAGTTTTTGTTTTCCGAAGATGTAAAAGACTCTAGGGGGATCGCCAACAA
ATACTACCTTTTACCTTGCTCTTCCTGCTCTCAGGTATTAATGCCGAATTGTTTCATCTTGTCTGTGTAG
AAGACCACACACGAAAATCCTGTGATTTTACATTTTACTTATCGTTAATCGAATGTATATCTATTTAATC
TGCTTTTCTTGTCTAATAAATATATATGTAAAGTACGCTTTTTGTTGAAATTTTTTAAACCTTTGTTTAT
TTTTTTTTCTTCATTCCGTAACTCTTCTACCTTCTTTATTTACTTTCTAAAATCCAAATACAAAACATAA
AAATAAATAAACACAGAGTAAATTCCCAAATTATTCCATCATTAAAAGATACGAGGCGCGTGTAAGTTAC
AGGCAAGCGATCCTAGTACACTCTATATTTTTTTATGCCTCGGTAATGATTTTCATTTTTTTTTTTCCAC
CTAGCGGATGACTCTTTTTTTTTCTTAGCGATTGGCATTATCACATAATGAATTATACATTATATAAAGT
AATGTGATTTCTTCGAAGAATATACTAAAAAATGAGCAGGCAAGATAAACGAAGGCAAAGATGACAGAGC
AGAAAGCCCTAGTAAAGCGTATTACAAATGAAACCAAGATTCAGATTGCGATCTCTTTAAAGGGTGGTCC
CCTAGCGATAGAGCACTCGATCTTCCCAGAAAAAGAGGCAGAAGCAGTAGCAGAACAGGCCACACAATCG
CAAGTGATTAACGTCCACACAGGTATAGGGTTTCTGGACCATATGATACATGCTCTGGCCAAGCATTCCG
GCTGGTCGCTAATCGTTGAGTGCATTGGTGACTTACACATAGACGACCATCACACCACTGAAGACTGCGG
GATTGCTCTCGGTCAAGCTTTTAAAGAGGCCCTAGGGGCCGTGCGTGGAGTAAAAAGGTTTGGATCAGGA
TTTGCGCCTTTGGATGAGGCACTTTCCAGAGCGGTGGTAGATCTTTCGAACAGGCCGTACGCAGTTGTCG
AACTTGGTTTGCAAAGGGAGAAAGTAGGAGATCTCTCTTGCGAGATGATCCCGCATTTTCTTGAAAGCTT
TGCAGAGGCTAGCAGAATTACCCTCCACGTTGATTGTCTGCGAGGCAAGAATGATCATCACCGTAGTGAG
AGTGCGTTCAAGGCTCTTGCGGTTGCCATAAGAGAAGCCACCTCGCCCAATGGTACCAACGATGTTCCCT
CCACCAAAGGTGTTCTTATGTAGTTTTACACAGGAGTCTGGACTTGACGCTAGTGATAATAAGTGACTGA
GGTATGTGCTCTTCTTATCTCCTTTTGTAGTGTTGCTCTTATTTTAAACAACTTTGCGGTTTTTTGATGA
CTTTGCGATTTTGTTGTTGCTTTGCAGTAAATTGCAAGATTTAATAAAAAAACGCAAAGCAATGATTAAA
GGATGTTCAGAATGAAACTCATGGAAACACTTAACCAGTGCATAAACGCTGGTCATGAAATGACGAAGGC
TATCGCCATTGCACAGTTTAATGATGACAGCCCGGAAGCGAGGAAAATAACCCGGCGCTGGAGAATAGGT
GAAGCAGCGGATTTAGTTGGGGTTTCTTCTCAGGCTATCAGAGATGCCGAGAAAGCAGGGCGACTACCGC
ACCCGGATATGGAAATTCGAGGACGGGTTGAGCAACGTGTTGGTTATACAATTGAACAAATTAATCATAT
GCGTGATGTGTTTGGTACGCGATTGCGACGTGCTGAAGACGTATTTCCACCGGTGATCGGGGTTGCTGCC
CATAAAGGTGGCGTTTACAAAACCTCAGTTTCTGTTCATCTTGCTCAGGATCTGGCTCTGAAGGGGCTAC
GTGTTTTGCTCGTGGAAGGTAACGACCCCCAGGGAACAGCCTCAATGTATCACGGATGGGTACCAGATCT
TCATATTCATGCAGAAGACACTCTCCTGCCTTTCTATCTTGGGGAAAAGGACGATGTCACTTATGCAATA
AAGCCCACTTGCTGGCCGGGGCTTGACATTATTCCTTCCTGTCTGGCTCTGCACCGTATTGAAACTGAGT
TAATGGGCAAATTTGATGAAGGTAAACTGCCCACCGATCCACACCTGATGCTCCGACTGGCCATTGAAAC
TGTTGCTCATGACTATGATGTCATAGTTATTGACAGCGCGCCTAACCTGGGTATCGGCACGATTAATGTC
GTATGTGCTGCTGATGTGCTGATTGTTCCCACGCCTGCTGAGTTGTTTGACTACACCTCCGCACTGCAGT
TTTTCGATATGCTTCGTGATCTGCTCAAGAACGTTGATCTTAAAGGGTTCGAGCCTGATGTACGTATTTT
GCTTACCAAATACAGCAATAGCAATGGCTCTCAGTCCCCGTGGATGGAGGAGCAAATTCGGGATGCCTGG
GGAAGCATGGTTCTAAAAAATGTTGTACGTGAAACGGATGAAGTTGGTAAAGGTCAGATCCGGATGAGAA
CTGTTTTTGAACAGGCCATTGATCAACGCTCTTCAACTGGTGCCTGGAGAAATGCTCTTTCTATTTGGGA
ACCTGTCTGCAATGAAATTTTCGATCGTCTGATTAAACCACGCTGGGAGATTAGATAATGAAGCGTGCGC
CTGTTATTCCAAAACATACGCTCAATACTCAACCGGTTGAAGATACTTCGTTATCGACACCAGCTGCCCC
GATGGTGGATTCGTTAATTGCGCGCGTAGGAGTAATGGCTCGCGGTAATGCCATTACTTTGCCTGTATGT
GGTCGGGATGTGAAGTTTACTCTTGAAGTGCTCCGGGGTGATAGTGTTGAGAAGACCTCTCGGGTATGGT
CAGGTAATGAACGTGACCAGGAGCTGCTTACTGAGGACGCACTGGATGATCTCATCCCTTCTTTTCTACT
GACTGGTCAACAGACACCGGCGTTCGGTCGAAGAGTATCTGGTGTCATAGAAATTGCCGATGGGAGTCGC
CGTCGTAAAGCTGCTGCACTTACCGAAAGTGATTATCGTGTTCTGGTTGGCGAGCTGGATGATGAGCAGA
TGGCTGCATTATCCAGATTGGGTAACGATTATCGCCCAACAAGTGCTTATGAACGTGGTCAGCGTTATGC
AAGCCGATTGCAGAATGAATTTGCTGGAAATATTTCTGCGCTGGCTGATGCGGAAAATATTTCACGTAAG
ATTATTACCCGCTGTATCAACACCGCCAAATTGCCTAAATCAGTTGTTGCTCTTTTTTCTCACCCCGGTG
AACTATCTGCCCGGTCAGGTGATGCACTTCAAAAAGCCTTTACAGATAAAGAGGAATTACTTAAGCAGCA
GGCATCTAACCTTCATGAGCAGAAAAAAGCTGGGGTGATATTTGAAGCTGAAGAAGTTATCACTCTTTTA
ACTTCTGTGCTTAAAACGTCATCTGCATCAAGAACTAGTTTAAGCTCACGACATCAGTTTGCTCCTGGAG
CGACAGTATTGTATAAGGGCGATAAAATGGTGCTTAACCTGGACAGGTCTCGTGTTCCAACTGAGTGTAT
AGAGAAAATTGAGGCCATTCTTAAGGAACTTGAAAAGCCAGCACCCTGATGCGACCTCGTTTTAGTCTAC
GTTTATCTGTCTTTACTTAATGTCCTTTGTTACAGGCCAGAAAGCATAACTGGCCTGAATATTCTCTCTG
GGCCCACTGTTCCACTTGTATCGTCGGTCTGATAATCAGACTGGGACCACGGTCCCACTCGTATCGTCGG
TCTGATTATTAGTCTGGGACCACGGTCCCACTCGTATCGTCGGTCTGATTATTAGTCTGGGACCACGGTC
CCACTCGTATCGTCGGTCTGATAATCAGACTGGGACCACGGTCCCACTCGTATCGTCGGTCTGATTATTA
GTCTGGGACCATGGTCCCACTCGTATCGTCGGTCTGATTATTAGTCTGGGACCACGGTCCCACTCGTATC
GTCGGTCTGATTATTAGTCTGGAACCACGGTCCCACTCGTATCGTCGGTCTGATTATTAGTCTGGGACCA
CGGTCCCACTCGTATCGTCGGTCTGATTATTAGTCTGGGACCACGATCCCACTCGTGTTGTCGGTCTGAT
TATCGGTCTGGGACCACGGTCCCACTTGTATTGTCGATCAGACTATCAGCGTGAGACTACGATTCCATCA
ATGCCTGTCAAGGGCAAGTATTGACATGTCGTCGTAACCTGTAGAACGGAGTAACCTCGGTGTGCGGTTG
TATGCCTGCTGTGGATTGCTGCTGTGTCCTGCTTATCCACAACATTTTGCGCACGGTTATGTGGACAAAA
TACCTGGTTACCCAGGCCGTGCCGGCACGTTAACCGGGCTGCATCCGATGCAAGTGTGTCGCTGTCGACG
AGCTCGCGAGCTCGGACATGAGGTTGCCCCGTATTCAGTGTCGCTGATTTGTATTGTCTGAAGTTGTTTT
TACGTTAAGTTGATGCAGATCAATTAATACGATACCTGCGTCATAATTGATTATTTGACGTGGTTTGATG
GCCTCCACGCACGTTGTGATATGTAGATGATAATCATTATCACTTTACGGGTCCTTTCCGGTGATCCGAC
AGGTTACGGGGCGGCGACCTCGCGGGTTTTCGCTATTTATGAAAATTTTCCGGTTTAAGGCGTTTCCGTT
CTTCTTCGTCATAACTTAATGTTTTTATTTAAAATACCCTCTGAAAAGAAAGGAAACGACAGGTGCTGAA
AGCGAGCTTTTTGGCCTCTGTCGTTTCCTTTCTCTGTTTTTGTCCGTGGAATGAACAATGGAAGTCCGAG
CTCATCGCTAATAACTTCGTATAGCATACATTATACGAAGTTATATTCGATGCGGCCGCAAGGGGTTCGC
GTCAGCGGGTGTTGGCGGGTGTCGGGGCTGGCTTAACTATGCGGCATCAGAGCAGATTGTACTGAGAGTG
CACCATATGCGGTGTGAAATACCACACAGATGCGTAAGGAGAAAATACCGCATCAGGCGCCATTCGCCAT
TCAGCTGCGCAACTGTTGGGAAGGGCGATCGGTGCGGGCCTCTTCGCTATTACGCCAGCTGGCGAAAGGG
GGATGTGCTGCAAGGCGATTAAGTTGGGTAACGCCAGGGTTTTCCCAGTCACGACGTTGTAAAACGACGG
CCAGTGAATTGTAATACGACTCACTATAGGGCGAATTCGAGCTCGGTACCCGGGGATCCTCTAGAGTCGA
CCTGCAGGCATGCAAGCTTGAGTATTCTATAGTCTCACCTAAATAGCTTGGCGTAATCATGGTCATAGCT
GTTTCCTGTGTGAAATTGTTATCCGCTCACAATTCCACACAACATACGAGCCGGAAGCATAAAGTGTAAA
GCCTGGGGTGCCTAATGAGTGAGCTAACTCACATTAATTGCGTTGCGCTCACTGCCCGCTTTCCAGTCGG
GAAACCTGTCGTGCCAGCTGCATTAATGAATCGGCCAACGCGAACCCCTTGCGGCCGCCCGGGCCGTCGA
CCAATTCTCATGTTTGACAGCTTATCATCGAATTTCTGCCATTCATCCGCTTATTATCACTTATTCAGGC
GTAGCAACCAGGCGTTTAAGGGCACCAATAACTGCCTTAAAAAAATTACGCCCCGCCCTGCCACTCATCG
CAGTACTGTTGTAATTCATTAAGCATTCTGCCGACATGGAAGCCATCACAAACGGCATGATGAACCTGAA
TCGCCAGCGGCATCAGCACCTTGTCGCCTTGCGTATAATATTTGCCCATGGTGAAAACGGGGGCGAAGAA
GTTGTCCATATTGGCCACGTTTAAATCAAAACTGGTGAAACTCACCCAGGGATTGGCTGAGACGAAAAAC
ATATTCTCAATAAACCCTTTAGGGAAATAGGCCAGGTTTTCACCGTAACACGCCACATCTTGCGAATATA
TGTGTAGAAACTGCCGGAAATCGTCGTGGTATTCACTCCAGAGCGATGAAAACGTTTCAGTTTGCTCATG
GAAAACGGTGTAACAAGGGTGAACACTATCCCATATCACCAGCTCACCGTCTTTCATTGCCATACGAAAT
TCCGGATGAGCATTCATCAGGCGGGCAAGAATGTGAATAAAGGCCGGATAAAACTTGTGCTTATTTTTCT
TTACGGTCTTTAAAAAGGCCGTAATATCCAGCTGAACGGTCTGGTTATAGGTACATTGAGCAACTGACTG
AAATGCCTCAAAATGTTCTTTACGATGCCATTGGGATATATCAACGGTGGTATATCCAGTGATTTTTTTC
TCCATTTTAGCTTCCTTAGCTCCTGAAAATCTCGATAACTCAAAAAATACGCCCGGTAGTGATCTTATTT
CATTATGGTGAAAGTTGGAACCTCTTACGTGCCGATCAACGTCTCATTTTCGCCAAAAGTTGGCCCAGGG
CTTCCCGGTATCAACAGGGACACCAGGATTTATTTATTCTGCGAAGTGATCTTCCGTCACAGGTATTTAT
TCGCGATAAGCTCATGGAGCGGCGTAACCGTCGCACAGGAAGGACAGAGAAAGCGCGGATCTGGGAAGTG
ACGGACAGAACGGTCAGGACCTGGATTGGGGAGGCGGTTGCCGCCGCTGCTGCTGACGGTGTGACGTTCT
CTGTTCCGGTCACACCACATACGTTCCGCCATTCCTATGCGATGCACATGCTGTATGCCGGTATACCGCT
GAAAGTTCTGCAAAGCCTGATGGGACATAAGTCCATCAGTTCAACGGAAGTCTACACGAAGGTTTTTGCG
CTGGATGTGGCTGCCCGGCACCGGGTGCAGTTTGTGATGCCGGAGTCTGATGCGGTTGCGATGCTGAAAC
AATTATCCTGAGAATAAATGCCTTGGCCTTTATATGGAAATGTGGAACTGAGTGGATATGCTGTTTTTGT
CTGTTAAACAGAGAAGCTGGCTGTTATCCACTGAGAAGCGAACGAAACAGTCGGGAAAATCTCCCATTAT
CGTAGAGATCCGCATTATTAATCTCAGGAGCCTGTGTAGCGTTTATAGGAAGTAGTGTTCTGTCATGATG
CCTGCAAGCGGTAACGAAAACGATTTGAATATGCCTTCAGGAACAATAGAAATCTTCGTGCGGTGTTACG
TTGAAGTGGAGCGGATTATGTCAGCAATGGACAGAACAACCTAATGAACACAGAACCATGATGTGGTCTG
TCCTTTTACAGCCAGTAGTGCTCGCCGCAGTCGAGCGACAGGGCGAAGCCCATCGATACTAGCTTGATTG
GGATATCTCGCTCATGTTTGTCGCGTGCTATGTCTTTTTAGGTACTTTGAACCTACGTTCGTACTTGTAT
AATATGATCATCGTATTATCGTTTTTCATCCGTCCAGCGCAAAATGCATTAGCAGCTAGTCCTAGCGTGC
GGAGCTACCTGGACAGGTGCATGACGGATGCGTGTCCTTCAGTGACTTTCTAATTAACAGTAACTTCTTT
ACTTATGTTTCAGTTTGTAAGAAGCGGGATTCGCTCGTCGCTTGACATCTGATTGGACTGCGTCGGCACG
TGAAAACTACATTGTGAAATCTGCTAAAACTCCGGGTATCTCTGACACAAAACGATTCGGCTTCGCAATT
TCAACATTACGGTCAAGGCTAACGTATCTTTCTCGGTCAACTTCAGATTATGCCGATTAAATTGTCGTAG
CTTTCAAGGCGTTTTGAGTACTGCGGCAGTTGTTGAACCTGCAAGGAGAAGATCTCGACAACAGAATAAA
GCGAAAAATGGGTCTCATGCACTAACACTCAGGCCTCCCTCATAATCTCTGTTTGAGTTTACCAACAACA
CATATATACATTTCGACAAAATGACCACTCTTGACGACACGGCTTACCGGTACCGCACCAGTGTCCCGGG
GGACGCCGAGGCCATCGAGGCACTGGATGGGTCCTTCACCACCGACACCGTCTTCCGCGTCACCGCCACC
GGGGACGGCTTCACCCTGCGGGAGGTGCCGGTGGACCCGCCCCTGACCAAGGTGTTCCCCGACGACGAAT
CGGACGACGAATCGGACGACGGGGAGGACGGCGACCCGGACTCCCGGACGTTCGTCGCGTACGGGGACGA
CGGCGACCTGGCGGGCTTCGTGGTCGTCTCGTACTCCGGCTGGAACCGCCGGCTGACCGTCGAGGACATC
GAGGTCGCCCCGGAGCACCGGGGGCACGGGGTCGGGCGCGCGTTGATGGGGCTCGCGACGGAGTTCGCCC
GCGAGCGGGGCGCCGGGCACCTCTGGCTGGAGGTCACCAACGTCAACGCACCGGCGATCCACGCGTACCG
GCGGATGGGGTTCACCCTCTGCGGCCTGGACACCGCCCTGTACGACGGCACCGCCTCGGACGGCGAGCAG
GCGCTCTACATGAGCATGCCCTGCCCCTGACCGACGCCGACCAACACCGCCGGTCCGACGCGGCCCGACG
GGTCCGAGGCCTCGGAGATCTGGGCCCATGCGGCCGCAACAACTACCTCGACTTTGGCTGGGACACTTTC
AGTGAGGACAAGAAGCTTCAGAAGCGTGCTATCGAACTCAACCAGGGACGTGCGGCACAAATGGGCATCC
TTGCTCTCATGGTGCACGAACAGTTGGGAGTCTCTATCCTTCCTTAAAAATTTAATTTTCATTAGTTGCA
GTCACTCCGCTTTGGTTTGGCGCGCCTCGAGCAACAGGGTACAACCAATGATTTATAACCTTACTTTGGG
GAACCTTATTATGCTAATGATTGATGCACTTGATGCAATTTTTCCGAGAATAAATAATATTAGTCTTTGA
TCATTATTCCTTCCAACTTAAGTGTACTACGTACATGAGGGTATTTTTTGAGGTTGGGAAATTATTATAA
TATAAAAAGATGCCCTCCCCCCTATAATCCCCCCTCCCATTCATTCCCCTTATATTATGGTTAAAATCTA
GAAAAATAAAAAAATACTATTTACCTTTTATTAATAGCCGCATATTTCTCTTATCAAGCTATACAAGCAT
ATTTCACACTATGTGAAATACCCGTTTGTAGAACGGGTATTTTGAGGTCCGATTTAAGCCGTTTGTAGAA
CGGATATTTCACACTATGTGAAATACCCGTTTGTAGAACGGGTATTTTGAGGTCCGATTTAAGCCGTTTG
TAGAACGGATATTTCACACTATGTGAAATACCCGTTTGTAGAACGGGTATTTTGAGGCCCAATTTAAGCC
GTTTGTAGAACGGATATTTCACACTATGTGAAATACCCGTTTGTAGAACGGGTATTTTGAGGTCCAATTT
AAGCCGTTTGTAGAACGGATATTTCACACTATGTGAAATACCCGTTTGTAGAACGGGTATTTTGAGGTCC
AATTTAAGCCGTTTGTAGAACGGATATTTCACACTATGTGAAATACCCGTTTGTAGAACGGGTATTTTGA
GGCCCAATTTAAGCCGTTTGTAGAACGGGTATTTTGAGGTCCAATTTAAGCCGTTTGTAGAACGGATATT
TCACACTATGTGAAATACCCGTTCGTAGAACGGGTATTATGAGGTCCGATTTAAGCCGTTTGTAGAACGG
ATATTTCACACTATGTGTTAGTTTTTGTGCGGCTGGTAATAAAAGGTAAATAGTATTTTTTTATTTTTCT
AGATTTTAACCATAATATAAGGGGAATGAATGGGAGGGGGGATTATAGGGGGGAGGGCATCTTTTTATAT
TATAATAATTCCCCAACCTCAAAAAATATCCTCATGTACGTAGTACACTTAAGTTGAAAGGAATAATAAT
ATAAATAACGATCAAAGACTAATATTACTTATTCTCAAAAATTTTTTTTTAGGTATACTGACAACTAAAG
CGATAAACTAATTATTAGATTATCTGGTTAAAGTTAGTACTCTTTTTGATAGTAACACTGTGCAAGTGAC
AGCCGTACAACGAACTTCCATTCTATGTCAAAAAAGAGCAATTGGTCCGCTCGTTAGGCTCATGTCCTAA
AGGTTGTAGGTTCGAGTCCTACTTTTGACAGTTTTAAGATACTACATTTTATTATTTACAGTCAAGACTT
AACGTTTTAATCTCAAGTTTTTTAAATCACAATCAACATATTGTCAAAAAGCTTGTAGCTCAGCTGGTTA
GAGCATACGCCTGATAAGCGTAAGGTCAGTAGTTCAAGTCTACTTAAGCTTATTTATTTTTGTTTTTAAC
CTGAAATCTATGATCTCAAGAGTGCCTTAAAATAGACAGACTTAAATACTTAATAACTAGTGGGAATTCC
TAGTAATGTCTTATTTAATTAAAGTATTTAAATTAATTATTTAAATACTTTTTATCTAATTTCGAACTTT
GCACTAAAAGGAGTATGCCTATACTTGCTGTACAAAAAAATCTAAATTATTAAAAACTATGTTAAGTACC
CCCTTAGAACAATTTCAAATTATTTTATTATTTTCTATTAAATTGTTTTGCTTTGATTTTTCAATTACTA
ATTTAGTATTAGTAAATATGTTAGTTTTAATTTTTTTTGCTGCTATTGTTTATTTTTTTAGCTCAAATTT
TAATTACTTAAATGAAACTAGTTTTTTTTTTATTCCAAATGCATGACAAGTGTTAGTTGAAACTTTATAT
GAAGCTTCGTTACAATTGTTATTCGACAATATTAACAAAGATGGAGAAAAATATTTTCCATTTATTTCTG
TTATTTTTACTTTTGTTTTATTTAGTAATTTAATTGGACTAATCCCATATAGTTTCACAACAACAAGTCA
TCTTATTGTTACTTTTACTTTATCTTTTTCTATCTTTATTGGTATAAATATAATTTGTATCCAAAGACAT
AAATTCCATATGATGTCGTTATTCATTCCATCAAATACTTCTTTTGGTTTAGCATTGTTGTTAGTTCCTA
TCGAGCTTATATCATATATTTTTAGACCCATTAGTTTAGGTGTTCGACTATTTGCAAATTTAATGGCAGG
ACACACATTATTAAAAGTGATTGTTGGCTTTTCTTGGAGTATGTTGTTATTAGAAGATTTATTGGCAGTT
TTTCATGTTTTACCTTTATTAATTTTAGTACTATTAATGGGCTTAGAATTAGGTGTTGCTTTAATTCAAG
CCTATGTTTTTACTATTTTAACTTGTATTTATCTTAACGACGCTATTAATTTACATTAAAAAGCGATGTT
AAGATTTTGGCGAATATAACTCAGTTAGGTTAGAGTATTAGGTTGTGATCCTAAATGTCATGGGTTCGAA
TCCCATTATCCGCCTTTATATTGAATCTTTTTTAACACATTAAATGGATACCTCAACGTTAAAATCACAA
AGAACGTTTATAAAACGAAATATTATAACGAGTAAATTTGCGTAGAATTATAATTTTTCTAATCGGAAAA
GAGTTTTGAAGAATTTAAACAAATTTTAAAATTATTAAAATTTTTTTTAAACTAGTGAACTGAATCATCT
AAGTAACTAGAAAAAAAATCAACCGAGAAACCGTTAGTAGTGGCGAACAAAAGCGGTATAGACTATTTTT
AAAACGAATAAAAAATTTGTTTAAAATTAAATGCCAAAGAAGGTAACATAATCTAGCATGTAGCCCTGTA
AAATAAGTTTTAGATTTTAAAAATATAAAGTAAAATGGTACACGTCATGTATTATTTTAATATTGGGGTC
CCACCCTCAAAGTCTAAAAAATTTTAACGATTGATAGCGAATAAGTACCGTAAGGGAAAGGTGAAAAAGT
ATTTTTGAATTTGAAAAGAACTTGAAATTTAATGTTTATAATCAGTTGTAGCTTATTTTAAAAGTGACAG
CGTTCCTTTTGCATAATGAATCAATGAGTTTATATCAATGGCAAGCTTAAACTGTTATAAGTGTAGGCTA
AAAAAAATTAAGTTTTAAATTGCAAAAAATAAAAAAAATAAAATATGCTTATTCAAACATTGTTTTGATA
ATCAAAAAAAATTTTATTCTCAGTCTTTGATATAAGACCCGAAACTAAGTGATCTAACCATGAACAGGCT
GAATTTAAAGCGGTAACGCTTATTGGAGGGCCGAACTCGTGTATGTAGAAAAATACTGAGATGATTTGTG
GTTAGGGGTGAAAGGCCAATCAAACTTAGAGATAGCTGGTTTTCTGCGAAATCTATTTAAGTAGAGCGTT
TAAAATTCTTTGTTTTAAGGTAGAGCACTCGATAAATAAAGGGGACGTAAAGTTTTACTGCATTTAATGA
AACTCCGAATATAAAAGTAAAAGATTTTAAGCAGACAGACTATGAGTGCTAAGATTCATAGTCAAAAGGG
AAACAGCCCAGATTATTTGTTAAGGCCCTCAAAAATAATTAAGTGAAAAAGAAAGTAAAAAAATTTTAAC
AATCTATAGGTAGGCTTGGAAGCAGCCATCCTTTAAAGAAAGCGTAACAGCTCACTGGTTTAGTTTTTTA
GCATCGAAAATGTACAGGGACTAAAATTATTTGCCGAAACAATAAATTTAAATCAGTTTAGATTTAAATG
GTAGCAGAACGTTTTGTAAATTTAAGAAAATTTATAGTTATATAAATTGGAAAAATCAAAAATGAAAATA
TTGATATGAGTAGCGAAAAACAGTGTGACTATTAAGCATTGGTCACCTTAAGTTCAAGGTTTTTAAGGAA
AGGCTAATCCTCCTTAAGTTAATCGGTCCCTAAGATGACAACGAAAGTTATAGTTGATGGGTAATAATTT
TTTTTTATTATATTTTAAAGTGACAAAATATAAATTTAATTTTTAATTTTGATTTTAATTAAAAGTTTTT
TAATATTTTCGAGAAACAGCTTAAAATAATACCGTACCGTAAACCGACACAGGTGAACAAATTTAGTAAA
TTAAGGTGCTTGAGTTAATTGTACCAAAGGAACTCGGCAAAATGACTCCGTAACTTCGGGATAAGGAGTA
GCTTTTCTAGGTTAAACCCTTAAAAAGCTGGCACAAAATCGAGGACAGCGACTGTTTAATAAAAACACAG
GTCTCTGCGAATTTGAAAAAAGAAGTATAGAGACTGACGCCTGCCCGGTGCTGCAAGATTAAGAGAAAAA
GTTTTGGCTTTGACTTTAACTCCCAGTAAACGGCGGCTGTAACTCTGACGGTCCAAAGGTAGCGAAATTC
CTTGGCATTTAATTGGTGTCCTGCATGAATGGCGTAACGACTGTCCTACTGTCTCTGGTACAATCTCAGT
GAAATTGAAATGTCTGTGAAGATGCAGACTACTTGCGGCTAGACGGAAAGACCCTGTGCACCTTTACTAT
AGTTATGAATTGTAATAAATTTTTTTTTGTGTAGAATATGTGGTAAGTTTTTATTAGACCGTAACGTAAG
TTATCTGTTTAAACATCAATGAAATACCACTCTTAAAAATTTTTGTTACTCATGATTTCAAAACAGTTCA
TAATGGGTAGTTTGACTGGGGCGGTCGCCTCCTAAAGAGTAACGGAGGCGTACGAAGGTAAGCTCAAATT
GAAAAAACTCAATTGAAGAGCATAATAGTATATTGCTTGCTTGACTGAAAGATTGACAAATCGAACAGGG
ACGAAAGTCGGTTATAGTGATCCGGTGATTCTGAGTGGAAAAGATCATCGCTCAACGGATAAAAGGTACG
CCAGGGATAACAGGCTAATCAATCTTTAGAGACCCTATCGATGGATTGGTTTGGCACCTCGATGTTGGAT
TATCGCATCCTGGAGCTGTAAGTGGTTCCAAGGGTTTGGCTGTTCGCCAAGAAAGGCGGTACATGATCTG
AGTTTAGAACGTTGTAAAACAGTTTGGTCCCTATCTACCGTAAGTGTTAAAAATTGAAAGGAGTAAACCC
TAGTACGAGAGGACCGGGAAAAGTGAATCTCTGGTAAATCGATTGTTATAGTAATAGCATTGTCGAGTAG
CTATATTCATAATAGATAATTGTTGAAAGCATTTAAACAAGAAACTAACCTTGAAAATAATTTTTAAAAA
GCCGTAATAGATTATTACGTAATAGGCTTAATGTGTACGAATTGTAAAATTTTTAGCTAATAAGTACTAA
AATCTAAATTGTGTAAGATTCTATTTAATTTTTTCAAATAAAAAATTAAAAGTCAATTACTTTAAATTGA
CAAACACTATTTGTTTTAAAGAACAATAAAAATACGTAAGATTTAATGTTAAGTAAATTTAAAATTTTAT
AAATTATTTTAAATCTCTAGAAATGAGTTTGATCCTGGCTCAGGGTGAACGCTAATAATATGCTTTACAC
ATGCGAGTTGAACGAGAATTTTTTTCGTAGCGAACGGGTGAGGAACGCGCAAATCTATTTATATCTACCT
TTTAATTTAAGATAAACTATACCTATTAACAGTTTTAACTGTTTTTAGGGTAAAATTATTTTTAATTTGT
AGTAATATTAAATAAACATATAAAGATTATTTGATAATCGTTAAAAGATGAGTTTGTGTAAGATTAGGTT
GTTGGTAGAAATAATAGTTTACCAAGCCTTTGATCTTTAGTTGGTCTGAGAGGACGTTCAACCACACTGG
AACTGAGACAAGGTCCAGGCTAATTTTTTGGCCAGCAGTGAGGAATATTGGACAATGAACGAAAGTTTGA
TCCAGCAATATTATGTGAATGATAGACGGCTAATTTTTGGTTGTAAAGTTCTTTCGTTAAAAATGATAAT
GACGTTATTTAAAGAAGTTTTAGTCCCGGCTAATCTCGTGCCAGCAGCCGCGGTAATACGGGAGGGGCAA
GCGTTATCCGAAATTACTGGGCGTAAAGAGTCCGTAGATTGTAATATAAGTTATATGTTAAAATTTAAAG
CTTAACTTTAAAAAAATATACAATACTGTTTTACTTGAGTTTTATATGGAAGAGTAGAATTTCATGTTAA
GGAGTAAATTCTAAAAATACATGAAGGAATATCATTAGCGAAGGCGACTCTTTAGTACAAACTGACATTG
AGGGACGAAAGTGTAGGGAGCAAACAGGATTAGATACCCTGGTAGTCTACACTGTAAATTCTGAGTGCTG
TAATTTAAAATAAAAATTTTAGATTTTTTAAGCTAACGCCATAAGCATTCCGCCTGAGGAGTACGATCGC
AAGATTGGAACTCAAAGGAATTGACGGGAGCCTACAACGAGTGGTGGAGCATGTGGTTTAATGCGATAAT
CCGCGCAAAACCTTACCAACCCTTGACATATTAAAAAATAATTTTAATTGACAAAAATTGTTTTGCTATT
AGTTAAAAACTAATATATTTTTACTACAGGTGTTGCACGACTGTCGTCAGTTCGTGTCGTGAGATGTTTG
GTTCATTCCTTTAAACGAGCGTAACTCTTATTTTTAAAAATTTACTTCTGATTTTTGATTTTTATCAAAA
ATCCTGCTTTAAAAAGACTGTTTGTTAAAAAATACTTTAAAGGAAGGTGAGAATTAAGTCAAGTCACTGT
GGCCCTTATGGGTTGGGCTACACACGTGCTACAATGAAAATGACAAAAAGTAACAAAAAAATTTTAGTTA
ATCTTTAAAAATTTTCTTAGTTCGGATTGTAAGCTGCAACTCGTTTACATGAAGATGGAATCACAAGTAA
TCGCAAATCAGAACGTTGCGGTGAATACGTACCTTGGCTTTGTACACACCGCCCGTCACATGCAGAAAGT
TAGTTTTACTTGAAAATTAGTTTTTTTGATTTTTGATGTTAAAAATCAAAAAAACTAATTCATTGAAAAA
TTAACAATTTGAATGAAGTCGTAACAAGGTAGCTGTACGGGAACGTGTAGCTGGAACAAGTGAAATAGTT
CAGTTGGTTAGAACGTTGGAATCATAATCCAAATGTCGGGGGTTCAAATCCCTCTTTCATTACTAAAATA
TTTAAATCTTATGATAGTTAATTTATTTTTTTATTTCTTTTCTTTTGTATTAATAACAAGTTCTTTAATG
ACTGTTTTTAGTCAAAATTCAATATATTCTGTTTTATTTTTAGTTTTAAGTTTCGTTTCTTCATCTAGTA
TCTTATTTTTATTAGAATGTGAATATGTTTCACTAATTTTTATCATTATTTATGTGGGTGCTATTGCTGT
TTTATTTTTGTTCGTAGTGATGATGTTAGATATAAAAACAATTTCTTTAGTAAAAGATTCTTTAAAGTAT
TTTCCCTTTGGAAGCTTTATAGGTATTGCTTTTTTAATTGAAATTTTATTAGTGGTTCCTAGTACTTTTG
AAGCTATAAATCCTTACAACATTAGTTTTTTATGTAATTTTCATTTAGACTGATTTAATAAATTAGATTA
TTTTACTGAGATTATGTCAGTAGGTCATTTATTATATACTGACTATCTTATACAATTTTTGCTTTCAGGT
AACATTTTATTATTGGCAACAATTGGCCCAGTTACTTTAGTTTTAATTAGATCTATTAAGACTACTAAAA
AACAAATTACTTTTAAGCAACTTTCACGTACTTATAATTCTGTTTTATATATTTAATTTATTTCATAAAT
TTATATACGCTAATTTTTAAACTTTTTAACGCTCTAAAAGCGTTTTTAAAAGTTAGTAATTTCACCAGTA
TAGAATCAAGTTTGTTTGAGCTAATAAGAATATGATTTTTATAATACAATGTGACAGCCCGGCACTTTGG
CAAACTTATTTACCTGACCCTGCTAGTATTACTATGGAAGGTATTTTAATCTTTAACAAACATTTACTGT
TTTTATTGACTGTAATCGTTTTGTTTGTTGGTTGGTTATTGTTTTATACTATATATTATTTCATAGAATA
TAACAATAAATTTAGTTCGAAATTTGTTCACTCAAAAGAATTAGAAATCGTATGGACATCTATTCCAGCT
TTAATACTTTTAATTTTATCGACTCCTTCTTTCACTCTATTGTATGCTATGGATGAAATTTCAGAGCCTG
AATTAACTTTAAAAATTTTAGGTCACCAATGGTTTTGAAGTTATGAAATTTCGGAATTTAATTCTTGTCA
AAAGCAAGAGCAAAGTCTGAAATATGTTTGTTATATGATGGTTTTAGATGGATTACCTACAACTAAACAA
GGTTATTTTCGACTATTAGAAACTAATAAAAGAGTTATTTTACCAACTAACACGCATCTACGACTTTTAG
TAAGTGCTGCTGATGTATTACATAGTTGAACAGTACCATCATTTGGTTTAAAAGTAGATGCTTGCCCAGG
TCGATTAAACCAAGTAAATTTATTCATCAAACGTATTGGCGTTTTTTTCGGCCAGTGTAGTGAAATTTGT
GGTGTAAACCATGGTTTTATGCCAATAGTTATCGTTTCATTACCAACTGTGCAATTTCACCATTATATAA
TGACTAAACTAGAATTGAATTAAGTTTATCGTTTAGTTTTATAATAATATTTTAAGATTTTTTACCAAAT
TCATTGTATTTTCTAGGTTAAAAATCCTAGACTATAAGATGTATATCAAATTTAATTTTTTTTTTATCAA
TACTTTAGAAAATTCTATTCAATCGAGAGAACTATATTCCACTCTTTTTTCGGAGACTTTATTAAAAAAT
GAAAGATAAAATTCGTTTTAAGTATTTAAAAACAAGACACAGTTGGCATTTAGTAGACCCTAGTCCTTGG
CCATTGGTTGCATCTTTAGGTGCTTTTTTCATGACTTCAGGAACTGTGTTATATATGAATAAATTTTTAG
GAGGAGGCCAATTAGCTTTAGTTGGTTTTTTTGTTCTTCTATATGTAATGTATACTTGATGGCGAGATAT
CATACGAGAAGCTACTTTTGAAGATCAACACACTGTTTCAGTTCAACGAGGTCTAAGATTAGGAATGATT
TTATTTATCGTTTCAGAAGTGATGTTTTTCTTTGCATTTTTTTGAGCTTTTTTCATTCTAGTTTATCACC
AGTTTTTAATTTAGGAGGAGTATGGCCTCCAGAAGCAATACAAACAATTCAAACTTCAGGAATTCCTTTA
ACCAACACTTTTTTTCTTTTAAGTTCTGGAGCTACCGTTACTTGAGCTCATCATGCTATAATAGTAAGAG
CAAAAAAACAAGCAATTATTGGATTACTGTTTACTATATTTCTTGCAACAATTTTTACATTGTTACAGGG
AATGGAATACGTAGAGGCACCGTTTAATATTAATGACAGTGTTTTTGGTTCTTGCTTTTATATGGCTACG
GGTTTTCATGGGTTTCACGTTTTTATCGGTACTTGTTGTTTAATTGTTTCTCTTTTAAGAATTGTTTATA
ATCACTTTACTTCAACACATCATTTCGGTTTTGAGTCTGCAGCATGGTATTGGCATTTTGTTGATGTTGT
TTGGCTATTTTTATTTATTACTGTGTATTGGTGAGGAGGTATTCATTAATTATATAGCATAGTTAATATT
TTATTGTTTATTAGGTTTTTTGAACTTAAGTTAATATACAGAGGTAATTAACTCAATTGGTAGAGTGTTT
CGCTTACAACGAAAAAGTTAACGGTTCAAGCCCGTTATTGCCTTTTTACTATTTGTTTTTCAGAAAGTTT
ATAAGAAAGAAAAATACTAAAAATAAGTAATTAAAAAAAACATTAATTCGTACGTTTTTTAGGAAAATAG
TTCAGTTGGTAGAACAGTGGTTTTCAAAACCAAAGGTCAAGAGTTCAAATCCCTTTTTTCCTGTAATTAT
TTTTTTCATCCTATAGCAAATGCTGAAGCTTCATTTTTAATCAGTCTAATAGGATGTAGATACGGTTTTC
AAGCTTTTTTATTCATGTAAGCTAAAAAAATTTCAATTTATAAATGTTAATATTTAAAGAAATACAACTT
TTACCTGAAATTTTTTTAGGTATTTCTATAATTTATTTGATTATCCATGGAACTTTTATATCAGTTAATA
ACAAATATTTATTAATTCAAAATTCTGTATTATATTTAAGTGTTTTAATTATCAGTTTGTTTTGTTTTTT
ATTAATAAATAATACTATAGAGTGTAACGACTTTCAAATTTTCAACAATACTATTATTATTGATTACTTA
GGAAGCTTTTCTAAAATCTTAATTGCTATAGTATCCATTTTTTGTTTTTTGATGATTCAACGGTATTTAA
CTGTACAAAAAATCAATTACTTTGAATACAGTGTATTGATTCTATTTGCTTTATTAGGTATTTTTTTCAT
TTGCTCTTCAAACGATTTGATTACTGCGTACCTAGCAATCGAATTACAAAGTTTATCTTTTTATATAATG
GCAGCACTAAAAAAAGATTCTGCATTCTCTGTAGATGCCGGTTTAAAGTATTTTATTTTAGGCGCTTTTT
CATCCAGTTTGTTTCTATTTGGCTCTTCTATTTTGTATGGGGTAAGTGGAACTACTAATTTTGAAGATTT
AAAAAACCTATTTTTTTGAGTATATTCAAGTTATGATTGCACACAGGATGCTAGTGATTATACTTTTGTC
AAAGATGTTTTTATAAATGGAGGTTTAATTCAATTTGCTTTGTCATTTATCTTTGTAAGTCTTTTGTTCA
AATTAGCAATAGCTCCTTTTCATTTATGATCTATTGACGTGTATGAGGGTTCTCCTTCTAGCTCCACCTT
TTTTTTTGCAGTCGTTCCTAAATTAGCTATCTTCATTTTGCTGGTTAGAATTTTTTACTCAAGTTTCTTC
GAATATACTGCTAAATGGCGATATTATATCGTTATTTTAGCTGTGTTAACAATAGTGGTTGGTTCTTTCG
CGGGGTTAGAGCAGAAAAAATTAAAAAGTCTTTTAGCATATAGTTCAATTAGTCATATGGGTTATACGTT
AATTGCTTTCAGTACAGGAACTTTTGAAGGCTTGCAAATGTTATTTTGTTATCTTTTCTTGTATATGATT
GCAGGTTTATGTATTTGATCTATTTTTTTAATGCTGCAATTGAAATATAAATATGTTAAAAAACAAAATA
AAGATTTAGCTGATTTAAGTTCACTAAGCAAATCTAACAATATTTTAGCTTTATTCTTCAGTACTGTTTT
ACTATCTATTGCAGGACTTCCTCCAATGGTTGGGTTTTTAGTTAAAATTGGTATTTTTTTAGTATCAATT
GAGGTATCTATGTATTTTGTTTCAATTGTTAGTATTCTATGTAGCGTAATTTCTACGTTTTATTATATTC
GAATAGTGAAAATTATGTTTTTCGAAAATTCTACAGCAGGTAAATTATATCAGCCAATTAAGTCACATAT
TTCAATAGTCATAGTTTGTTTATTTTATTTTTTACTTTTTTTATTTATAAATCCAACGTTAATTTATTTA
TTTTCATATAAAATAACTTTACTTTTAACTATGACAATGATGTAAGTTTATAGTTGAAAAAAGGTATTAA
AAGGCTGAATAACATAATTTGGTTAATGTATTAGATTGCAAATCTTTTAATATCGGTTCAAGTCCGGTTT
TAGCCTTTATTTTTAGCATTTTTAGCTCAGTCGGATAGAGCAACAGCCTTCTAAGCTGATGGACATAGGT
TCAAGTCCTATAAAATGTTAATGTTAGATTTTTTTTTATTAAATGTTACAAATTTATTAATTCTTATTTT
AGTATTGCCTTTAATTGGAACTTTTTTGTTGTTATTTGTGCCTTCTTCAAATCATTCAGCATTGAAAGCT
ATAGCTTTAAACACCTCTTGTTTTTTATACGTAATTTCTTTATTTTTATGGGTATTTTTTAACAAATCTA
TAGGTTCTTTCCAATTTGTAAGTAAATTATTGTGAATTCCTTTTTTAAATCTTAATTTTAGTTTAGGTAT
TGACGGCATTTCATTATTTTTCATTCTTTTGACTACACTATTAATTTTTTTATGTATATTGATAAGTTGA
AATAGTGTTAAAACAAATATAAAGGAATTTTTGATTGCTTTTTTAGTAATGGAATTTTTTTTAATTGGAG
TTTTTTCGATTTTAGATTTATTATTGTTTTATATTTACTTTGAAAGTGTATTGATTCCAATGTATTTAAT
CGTGGGTATTTGAGGGTCTAGAGAAAGAAAAATTAGAGCAGCTTATTTTTTTTTTCTATATACGCTATTA
GGTTCTGTGCTGATGTTGTTGTCGATTTTATATATTTATTATCAAGTAGGAACTACTGATTATGAAGTGT
TATTAACTTTTATTTTTTCGAAAACGGAACAAAAATTTTTATGACTTTCTTTTTTTGGGTCTTTTGCTAC
TAAGGTTCCTATGGTACCTGTTCACTTATGGTTGCCAGAAGCTCACGTAGAAGCTCCTACTGCAGGCTCT
GTTATTTTAGCCGGAGTGCTATTAAAACTAGGAACTTATGGTTTTTTACGTTTCTCATTCCCATTATTTC
CAGAAGCGTCTTTTTATTTTGCTCCGATCGTATACTTATTGTCTGTTGTTGGTATTGTGTATACGTCTTT
TACCGCTATTCGTCAAACTGATTTTAAACGAATCATTGCCTATACTTCAGTAGCACATATGAACCTTGTA
ATGGTAGGTCTTTTTAGTTTTAACACGATTGGTTTAGAAGGAGCTATTTTACAAAGTTTAAGTCATGGTT
TCGTTGCCAGTGCATTATTTTTAATTATTGGAGTCGTTTACGAAAGACACCATACTAGAATGGTTAAATA
TTATGGAGGTTTAGTTCACGTAATGCCTTTATACACTTTTATTTTCTTATTCTTCACGATGTCAAATATT
GGTTTGCCGGGAACGGGCAGTTTTGTAGGAGAGTTCTTGATTTTAGTAGGCTCTTTTAAAACCAATACCA
GCGCTACTTTTATTAGTGCTACGGGTATGATTATTGGTGGCTGTTACTCATTATGGTTATTTAATAGAAT
TTCATACGGTAACTTAAAAACCCAATACCTTAAAGATTATATTGATATCAACAAACGAGAATTTTTTATT
TTTTTACCACTGATTTTTGGAACTATTGCAATTGGGCTATACCCAGAAATCTTTTTAAATTCAATGCATA
TGAGTGTTAATATGTTAGTTGAAATTACTCACATCTATACATTATAAATGGTATATATTTTAGAAACCGA
GCTGCCAGAAGACAAATCAATCTATTTTTCTTTAACGAAAGTTTTTGGAATCGGCAAATTTCAGTCACTT
TTGATTTGTAAAAGATTAGGACTATCATCTAATTGTAAGTTATCTAAGTTAACATCAGATCAAACAATAA
AATTAGTTAAATCTATAGAAAATGCAAATTTAGTTATTAACAGTAATTTAAGAAAATCTAAAACTATCTT
ACTTAAAAAACTAATTCAAATTAAAACATATAAAGGAATTCGTAGATTGCGTGGTTTACCCGTTAGAGGT
CAACGGACTCATACTAATGCTAAAACAGCTTCTCGAACCCGTTAAAAATTTAAAATCTCAAATGTCCTAG
GAATTTTCCTATAATTTGTAGTTAAAATACAGGCAAATTCTTTTAAGTAGTTGTTCATAAACTTCAGGAG
AAACTTTTTCAAAGATTCTATTTTAACTATTGCGTACAAATATCACAAAGTTTATGTTTATTATTTTATC
TATTTATTCCAAAAATTCAAATTCATTAACAAATTTTTTAAGATTTTTTTATAAACTTAAAACAAATAAA
ACCTTGAAAATAAAGTTTTTTTCTGTGCAATCACCAAAGAATACGAAATTTTCTTTTTTCTCGGTGTTAC
AATCACCTCATGTAAATAAAAAGTCTCAAGAACAATTTGAATATCACATGTACTGCAAACAGTTAAAAGT
TCATGTGTCTCAATTGGAAAAATTTTTATTTATTTGAAAAATTGTTAAAACTAGATTATTTTTTGATATC
AAAATAGAAACACATTTTTTGTTAAATAACAAGTTATATAATTATAGTTTGCTTACTAAGACAGATTATG
ACAAGTTTATATATAAGTTTTTTAAAAAAAAAATCTGTTATTTACCAAAAGCATGTAAGTGAAACTTTTT
AAACTATCAACAAAAGAATCAGCTAAGTTTGACTAATTTAACAGGGCAAACATTTCTGAAATTATTAGAT
ATTCACGGTGAGATTTTACTAAAAAATCGTTTCAAGTTTAAAACTGATTCTGGTTATTTTAATACAGTCA
GTGATAGCCGTATGCTTGGGAATATATAAGATGATTTTAATGCAAAAAAAGTTAACCATTTCCATATAAA
TTATTTAAAACAAAGATAACGGTTTAGATAGCTCAGTCGGTAGAGCAAAGGACTGAAAATCCTTGTGTCG
GCAGTTCAAGCCTGTCTCTAAACATATTAACACTTTTTTATGAAAAACACTTTATGAAATATATCAGCTG
ATTTAAAAAACAGCCAGATTTCTCGAAGAAATTTTATGTATCAACAAAAAACAAAACTAATTATTGCTTT
TTTAGATATTCTTTGGGATGAAGGTTTTATATTAGGCTACAAAATTTATAGCGCAGATTCAAACATATTA
AAAATTTTTTTGAAATATAAAAATGGAAACCCTGTCATAAATTCAGTAAAACCGATTTCTAAGCCTAGTC
AACAAATTTATTATTCTGTGTCACAGTTATGAAAACTTGATTCAAAAAAAAATCTTATAATATTAACTAC
CTCAAAAGGCTTAATGACAGTTAATGAATGCAAGCGAGCTCAAATAGGCGGGAAACCTTTATTCATAATT
AGATAAAAATGAATTATATTACAAAAAGACACATAATTAAAATCCCAACAGATATTTCGGTATATTATTG
TATTACTAATCATATTGTTATTTTTGAAAACTCCTTTATTCGAAAAGTATTACGACTAAAAACGAGATTA
ATTTTTGAAAACGACAAAAAAATACTTAAAATAACCCGAGAGTCATTATCTAGCATTTCAAATAACGAAA
AAAAAAAATTAAAAGCCATACAGGCAACTCAAGTCGCTTTAATCAAACAAATGCTTTTAGAAACTTCACT
TTTTTCTTGTAAAAAACTTAATCTTATTGGCGTAGGGTTTAGGGTGTCAGTTTTAAACGTATTGGATTTT
AACCTTTTATATTTTAAGTTAGGTTATAGCCATGCTATTTATTTTAAGGTTCCAAAAGGTTTAAAGGTTT
TTTGTCTTAAGTCCAATAAATTGTTTATAATAGGAAATTCTTATTTGTTTGTAACTCAAATCGCTGCATT
AATTAGGTCGTATAAAGCCCCGGAACCTTACAAAGGAAAAGGTATACTTTATGCGTCGGAAAAAGTAGTA
TTAAAAGAAGGTAAAAAAGTATAATAATGAAAGTTAACTTAATTAAAACTCGAAACTACAAATTATTTAA
ATATAATTTATTAAAATTGCAAATTTATTCAAACGAATCCTCTTTCAATATCTCCACTTTTTCAAATAAC
GTGTTAGAACAAATAGAGGCTTATTTAAAACAAGTATTAAAAATTATTTTCGAATACCATATGTACCAGT
TCAAAATTTTATTTATAGGCTTTCCTGTAGTATCAAAATTAAAACAAATGAGACTTATGCATTTTACGAA
TCATGATTTTATTTCAGAAAAATCGTGAATTAGTGGTATTTTTCGGAACCGGTTTTCGATATTAACTTAT
TTAACGTTAATACAATCACAAAATTTTTCAAAAAATTTAAAGCTTCTACTATCGGTTAAAACAAAACCAC
ATTTGGTAGTAGTTTTTAACCAAAAAGTAGAGACTAATGTAATCAATGAGTTTTATAAGGCAGGAATTCC
TATTCTATCTTTTAATTGCAAACCTTTGAATATGCCTAAAATAACTTATAAAACTTTAGGAAATTTTAAG
TTTGTCGAGACAAACTTAAGAACAGCTTACTTTTTTTTATTTTATTCAATACTAAAAAGACCCCCGTTAA
CAAAAAAAAGACAGTTTGAGCGCAAGCCAATTAAATTTGATTATTAAATCAAAACTATTCAACTATATTT
TTAATAAAGATGAAGTTGTAAATATAAAGATCATCAAGAAAATAGTTATGAAAACTTATCATCATATATT
TCAAGAATTTTTAAACTATAAATGACAATATCTTATAATTGACGAGTTAACTATATTCATGAATCGTGCC
CGCAGTATTTCATTAATGAAAATAATGAATTTTTGAACCACTACATCGATTACCGGCCTGTTCTGGCAGA
GCTTAGGTCAAATCCCGCAATTGATTCTTATAACCACTACATCGAATACCAGCCTGTTCTGGCAGAGCTT
CAGACAAATCACACAATTGATTTAGCCAAGCAATCTTTAGCTTCAATTGGTAAGAACGTTGGTGAACGAG
ATACTTTTATTTCTATGAAAGCAACTGAATATATTTATCCTTACGAAGTGCAAGAAATGAATTGAATTGC
AAAAAGGTTAGGTACTATTGAGCCCAGCCAAATAACGCCAGATATAATCAAGAACTCGGACTTTATAGAA
CAGAGTATTGGGTCTCAAGTACGGGATCTTAAAATCGGAACAATATGAGGATACGAAGAAGAGTTTTATC
ATCTAACGTATCATATGGGAAAATGTTTGCAAGATCTTACATGTTATCAATTGGATATTTTGCAACAAAT
TGCGGACAGTAACGAAATGTTCGCGTTATTAACATTAGAACCAATATTTCTAACAAAAATTGGTGTCACT
ATTGTATTAAAAAATTGAATCGTTTTACATGCTCCAGGAATGTTCAATTTTGTTTTAAACAAAGTTTACC
AACTTAATCCTATTATAGAAGATAAGATAAATCGACAACTTACAGAATGTCCATTTTTTAACGTAGGGCC
GGATGAAATTGTTGATAGTAATACTAAGTCGAACCTTAAGAAAATTTTAAATTTGCCGAAACAAGCTTAA
GAACAGCTTACTTTTTTATTTTATTCAATACTAAAAAGACCCCCGTTAACAAAAAAAAGACAGTTTGAGC
GCAAGCCAATTAAATTTGATTATTAAATCAAAACTATTCAACTATATTTTTAATAAAGATGAAGTTGTAA
ATATAAAGATCATCAAGAAAATAGTTATGAAAACTTATCATCATATATTTCAAAAATTTTTAAAGAATTA
AACGATATCAAAGCAGAAAAAGTAACTAACAATGCAACAAACAAAGAAATATCAAATAAGTTTACAACAG
CTATTGACAATTCTTAAATTACAAATGACACTTATCGAAGAATATTATCTCATGAAAAGAAAACTCATAA
AAGATTTAAAGTAAAAGTTATATTTCTATAATTTTAACTCAACAAAATGTTACAGTTATGCTTTTTGGGT
ATTGTTTCTAAAATATTTATGCATTTTACAAAAAACCGGCGTAATAAGCCATTATATAAAAAATTCTTGC
CGTTGAAAAAAAAGATCCAAAACAATGATAAGTTTATGAAATTTAATAAACAAAAATGGCAAAAATTCCA
ACATTTAATATCTAAATTTAAAAGAAAAAGATTTTATGATCCTATTTCATACTTTCTATTTAATTTCAAA
AATTTTTTTAGCAAAAAATTTAAATATAATTTGCAGAATAAACAAAGACTAAGCCTTTTCTACGGTAACC
TGAGAAAAAGTTATTTGAAAAAATTGGTAAAAGAGTCTTTAAAAGAGTCTAAACATATAAATTCACAAGC
AACTGTTTTGCTTATTGAAAAGTTAGAAACTCGGTTAGATACTATATTATACCGTACACATTTTTGCCAC
AGCTTTAGAAGCGCAAAGCAATTGATATCTCACCAAAAAATCTATGTGAATAATAAGATTGTTAAACATA
ATTTTCATGCTTTGAAAAAAGGTGATATAATCACTTTAGATAAAAGTATTACAAATTTTGTCGCATCAAA
CATTTTAAAATCGGAAATGTGGCCAATACCTCCTAAACATTTTTATATAAACTATAGAACATTACAAATA
TTAATAATAGAAGATATCAAATACAGTAACTGCTTTTCATACTATCCTTTTTGAATTGATTTCAACTCTT
TTATTAGATTTTATGAAAAATAAATAAATAAATAAGTCCTCAAAACCGTCTTCAGTAGCTCAAGGGTAGA
GCGAGTGGCTGTTAACTACTAGGCTGTTGGTTCAAATCCAACCTGAAGAGAAAACTTAGTTTAAAGTTAA
ATTGGAAATAATCGGGCTCGAACCGATAACTTTATGCTTGCAAAGCATACACTCTACCAATTGAGTTATA
TTCCCTTTTCAAGTTATTGCATAAACAGTTTGTAGCTGTTATTGATTAATTTTTTGTTGTTTGTTAAATC
TAGATTTGTAGTTGAAATTGATTTTGTATTTTTTATTATTTTTTTAGTTCTAAATTTTTTCACTTCTATA
AAATTTGGTATAACAGTGTTAATACTAAAATAATAAAAAAAAGATAAGGTTATTAAAAGTCCGAATACTT
GTGCACCTAGTGTTAAAATATCAAATTGTGGAATAAAGTAAAGCTCGTTTGGTGAAATTGGTAGACACGT
CAGACTTAAAATCTGATTTTTATATAAAAAGTATCGGTTCAAGTCCGATAACGAGTAATTTTACCGTGAT
GCCAAAATGATGAAATTGGTAGACATACTAGGTTTAGGTTCTAGTTCTTTTTATAAAAGAGTAAGGGTTC
AAGTCCCTTTTTTGGTAAACTATCAAAACAAATGCCTACTATTAATCAATTATGCCGGAGTAAAAGAAAA
AAAAAGCAAATACGTAATAAAGTACCTGCATTAAACAATTGCCCACAAAAAAAAGGAGTGTGCATTAAAG
TCTTTTTAAGGACCCCTAAAAAACCAAACTCAGCATTGAGAAAATTGGCTAGACTTCGGTTAACTAATAA
TAAAAAAATAATGGCTTATATACCTGGTGAAGGTCATAACTTACAAGAGTATTCAACAGTTATAATAAGA
GGTGGTCGTGTTAAAGATTTGCCTGGTATTAAATATCATTTAGTACGAGGTAAATTAGATTTTAACGGGC
TAAAAGGAAGAAAAACTTCACGTTCAAAATATGGCACAAAAAAAACTAGTAAACAATAAATCATGAATAG
AAAAATAATCAATCAATTATTGCTAAATGGTAAAGTAACTATTTCTGAAAAAATTTGAATTAAAAGTGTT
AAGTTTTTTTATAAATCATTTACCAAAAACTATAAGAAATTTATTAATAGAGCATTAATAAATATGGCGC
CTTTGCTTAAAGTAAAACAATTGAAACAAAAAAGAAAACGTTCTCGTTTAAAAGAGTTTCCTTACATAGT
GAAAGATAAAAATCGAATATCGTTAGCTTTAAAATTTTTTTTAACTAAAAAAAAAAATAAAGCTGATGTA
AAAATTCATAAAAAACTTTTAACTGAGTTACTCTCTTCAGCTAAAAATATGGGAACAAACGTAACTAAAA
AAAAAAGCTTGTATGAGTATGCTTTTGTAAAAAAAAAATATTTTTACTATAGGTGATTCTAATAATAGTG
CCGATTGTGTACGTTTAATAGGACTTGAACCTATAATCTTTGGGACCGAAATCCAACGCTCTATCCAATT
GAGCTATAAACGCAAAAAAATGATTCAACAACAAACAATTTTAAAAGTAGCAGATAATTCAGGTGCTAAA
ACCGTAAAATGTATCAAAGTTCTGAATGGCTTTAATAGACGTTTCGCTGTTTTAGGAGATATTATAATAG
TATCAATTCAAAAACTTCGTAATAAGGCACGATCAACATCTAAAGTACAAAAAGGTGAAGTTCATAAGGC
TGTTATAATTCGAACTAAAAAAAAAACAATAAAAAAAGATGGAACTGTTGTCTTTTTCCAATCCAATGTA
GTAAGTTTAATAAGCAAGCAAGGAAAACCTATTGCTTCCCGTATCATGGGACCTATATCTAAAATTTTGA
AAAAAAAGAAAAACCTCAAGCTCGCAACCCTTTCATCAGGCTTTATATAATAGCACACTAATATGTTTTT
TTTTAACTCATATCTTAACAACGTCGTTAAGCACGACTTAATAAATAAATTTTTTTATACTAATTTAAAA
CAAATTCCTAAATTAGAAACAATTGTATTGAATTTTGGGTACCAAAATTCAAACTTCAAACACCTCATTT
CAGGTCTGCTAGCCTTAGAACTTCTTTCATCAAAAAAAAGCAGGCTGACAAGATCTAAACATTTAAACGT
ATTTTTAAAAATTAAAAAAGGAAATCCTGTTGGATGTAAGATAGTTTTAAAAAAAACTACAATGCACGTT
TTTTATCTAAAATTGATAACTTCTGTTTTTCCAAAAATTAAGCATAATAAAACAGCACAATCTCAACAAA
ATGTTAAATCAGTCAAATCAATTTCAATCATAATAAAAAACCCTTTGCTATTTTTAGAACTTGAAAGTCA
GTATCAATTTTTTAAAGACATACCAAAACTGGATATCACAATACTTACCGATTCTAAATCTCAAAATGAG
ATTTTTTTTTTACTCAAATCAGTTAAATTTTTCATATAGATTTATTATCAATTGCTGCAAATGTAACTCA
ATTTGGTAGAGTATAATCTTGCCAAGATTAAAGATGAGGGTTCGAATCCCTTCTTTTGCTTTGATAGGAT
AAGTGGTCGAGTGGTTTAAGGCGTTAGTTTTGAAAACTATTGTATTGAAAAATACCGTGGGTTCGAATCC
TACCTTATCCTAAAGAATTTTATATTATTTAAACTAAAAATGATTATATTAATAATTTGTACTGTATTAA
AGATTCTTGCTATTGTTGTTCCTTTACTAATCTCTGTTGCATATTTTACTATAGCAGAAAGAAAAATTAT
GGGTATTATACAAAGAAGAAAAGGTCCCAACGTGATAGGTTTTTTAGGTTTACTACAACCATTAGCCGAT
GGATTGAAATTATTTGTTAAGGAAACTATTTTTCCTAGTAATTCTAATCTCGTTATCTTTTTAATTGCCC
CTATGTTAACGTTTATTCTAAGTCTGATCGGTTGGGCTGTTTTACCATTATCAAAGCAGATAGTTTTATC
AGATCTAAATGTTGGGGTTTTATATTTATTTGCAACTTCTTCATTAAGTGTTTATGGCATCATAATGGCA
GGTTGGTCAAGCAACTCAAAATACCCGTTTTTAGGTGCATTGCGTTCTGCGGCTCAAATGATTTCTTATG
AAGTTTCTATAGGGTTTATCATAATTAATGTATGTATTTGTGCAGGTTCTTTTAATCTAAGTTCGATAGT
ACTAGCTCAACAAAACGTTTGGTTTATCGTACCGTTATTACCTATGTTTATTATTTTTTGTGTATCAATG
CTTGCTGAAACCAATCGACATCCTTTTGACCTACCTGAAGCTGAGGCTGAATTAGTTTCTGGTTATAATG
TTGAGTACTCAGCAATGACTTTTGCTTTATTTTTTTTGGGCGAATATGCAAACATGCTCTTAATGAGCGC
TTTTGTCTCCATATTATTTTTAGGCGGTTGATTGCCTTTCATTGATATATTTCCATTCAACGTATTTCCA
GGTAGTTTATGATTTAGTGTAAAAATTGCACTAGGTGTAGTTTTTTTTATAGTTACACGAGCTACATTAC
CTCGGTATAGGTACGATCAATTAATGTACATTGGTTGAAAAACTTTCCTTCCGTTGTCTCTAGGATATTT
ATTATTTTCAGTAGGTATATTGATTAGTTTTAACTGACTACCTACTTAAAATTTGTAAGCTCCAGTTTTA
ATATTATGTGAATTATAAATAGTTCATATACTACTATAATACAAATGCTAGTTATTAATTGATAAACGAC
TTCAGGAGGTGTGACACAGGTCGCGAACAAAAAAAAAGCAAAATATAAAATTTTTCTAAGTTTTTTGATT
ATTAACAGATTTGTTTTAAATAAGTCTAAAAAAATAAAAAACAAAACTATTATTTGGTATATTAAATAGC
ACAAATAATAAATTGATTTATAAAAAATCAGATATTCGTTTAATTTAGCTTCGAAATAAAACGCTAAGCC
TTGAAAAGATAAAAAGTTTTGAAATTTTGAGAAAAAAAACCAGCTAGCTGGGAAAATCCAAATATTTAAC
AATAAAATAAATATCATTCAACAAATTATTACAATGGTTAAAACGTTTTTTAAGTAAATATATTCAAATT
TATAAAGACCTGTAGATATAAAAATGAATATTTGATAACATACGAATATAACTCCCACTTGATTAGTTAT
GAAGTAAGTTAAATGGACGTAGGTCATAAAAACTTCAGTCACGTTGGTTGTTAGGAAATAAAAGGAATCG
CTACTACCATAACTTGAACTTAATCTAATAAAAACGTATAGTAAAGTTTCCTTGAAATAGTAACAGTTCG
CCACCATAAAGCATCAAGCAATTAAAGAAAAAAAAATACGGTACTTAATTTCTAATAAGTATTTATAAAT
CATAAATTTTTTAGATTAGATACTTTCTAGGGAAATAGTTCAGTTGGTAGAGCAATGGTTTCCAAAACCA
AAGGTCAGGGGTTCAAGTCCCTTTTTTCCTGAAGTTATTTTTTTTTTAGATTTTTATAAATTTTGCTGTT
TTTAACTATATTATGAAAACTTTTTGTTATTTTTGAAAAATCACTAAATAATAAAATTGCTACTAAAAAA
GCAATAATAAGTTGGCTTATACTTATATTTCTCATAGAATCAAAAATTAATTTTTAATAAACTCAGGCTT
ATAGTTTAGAGGTAGAACGTACCGCTCATAACGGTTTCGTCGTAGGTTCGATTCCTACTAAGCCTAAATA
ATAATCAATGGATTTTAATTTAAAAACCTATAAACGTTTAAAGATTGAACATTATTTTAAAGCAATAAAT
TTTTTTTTTTTCTTTCATGGAACTTCTTTAAATAGTGAAAATTGAGTTAAAATTGAACAAGTTTTAACTG
ACCAAGATATAAAATACTTTAGAATTTATAACACTTTACGTAACTATAACGGTCCTAAGGTAGCGAACGT
TGCAGGCCATGCTGTCCAGGCAGGTAGATGACGACCATCAGGGACAGCTTCAAGGATCGCTCGCGGCTCT
TACCAGCCTAACTTCGATCATTGGACCGCTGATCGTCACGGCGATTTATGCCGCCTCGGCGAGCACATGG
AACGGGTTGGCATGGATTGTAGGCGCCGCCCTATACCTTGTCTGCCTCCCCGCGTTGCGTCGCGGTGCAT
GGAGCCGGGCCACCTCGACCTGAATGGAAGCCGGCGGCACCTCGCTAACGGATTCACCACTCCAAGAATT
GGAGCCAATCAATTCTTGCGGAGAACTGTGAATGCGCAAACCAACCCTTGGCAGAACATATCCATCGCGT
CCGCCATCTCCAGCAGCCGCACGCGGCGCATCGGGGGGGGGGGGGTTTCAATTCATCATTTTTTTTTTAT
TCTTTTTTTTGATTTCGGTTTCCTTGAAATTTTTTTGATTCGGTAATCTCCGAACAGAAGGAAGAACGAA
GGAAGGAGCACAGACTTAGATTGGTATATATACGCATATGTAGTGTTGAAGAAACATGAAATTGCCCAGT
ATTCTTAACCCAACTGCACAGAACAAAAACCTGCAGGAAACGAAGATAAATCATGTCGAAAGCTACATAT
AAGGAACGTGCTGCTACTCATCCTAGTCCTGTTGCTGCCAAGCTATTTAATATCATGCACGAAAAGCAAA
CAAACTTGTGTGCTTCATTGGATGTTCGTACCACCAAGGAATTACTGGAGTTAGTTGAAGCATTAGGTCC
CAAAATTTGTTTACTAAAAACACATGTGGATATCTTGACTGATTTTTCCATGGAGGGCACAGTTAAGCCG
CTAAAGGCATTATCCGCCAAGTACAATTTTTTACTCTTCGAAGACAGAAAATTTGCTGACATTGGTAATA
CAGTCAAATTGCAGTACTCTGCGGGTGTATACAGAATAGCAGAATGGGCAGACATTACGAATGCACACGG
TGTGGTGGGCCCAGGTATTGTTAGCGGTTTGAAGCAGGCGGCGGAAGAAGTAACAAAGGAACCTAGAGGC
CTTTTGATGTTAGCAGAATTGTCATGCAAGGGCTCCCTAGCTACTGGAGAATATACTAAGGGTACTGTTG
ACATTGCGAAGAGCGACAAAGATTTTGTTATCGGCTTTATTGCTCAAAGAGACATGGGTGGAAGAGATGA
AGGTTACGATTGGTTGATTATGACACCCGGTGTGGGTTTAGATGACAAGGGAGACGCATTGGGTCAACAG
TATAGAACCGTGGATGATGTGGTCTCTACAGGATCTGACATTATTATTGTTGGAAGAGGACTATTTGCAA
AGGGAAGGGATGCTAAGGTAGAGGGTGAACGTTACAGAAAAGCAGGCTGGGAAGCATATTTGAGAAGATG
CGGCCAGCAAAACTAAAAAACTGTATTATAAGTAAATGCATGTATACTAAACTCACAAATTAGAGCTTCA
ATTTAATTATATCAGTTATTACCCGGCCGGGAATCTCGGTCGTAATGATTTTTATAATGACGAAAAAAAA
AAAAAATTGGAAAGAAAACCCCCCCCCCCCCCGCAGCGTTGGGTCCTGGCCACGGGTGCGCATGATCGTG
CTCCTGTCGTTGAGGACCCGGCTAGGCTGGCGGGGTTGCCTTACTGGTTAGCAGAATGAATCACCGATAC
GCGAGCGAACGTGAAGCGACTGCTGCTGCAAAACGTCTGCGACCTGAGCAACAACATGAATGGTCTTCGG
TTTCCGTGTTTCGTAAAGTCTGGAAACGCGGAAGTCAGCGCCCTGCACCATTATGTTCCGGATCTGCATC
GCAGGATGCTGCTGGCTACCCTGTGGAACACCTACATCTGTATTAACGAAGCGCTGGCATTGACCCTGAG
TGATTTTTCTCTGGTCCCGCCGCATCCATACCGCCAGTTGTTTACCCTCACAACGTTCCAGTAACCGGGC
ATGTTCATCATCAGTAACCCGTATCGTGAGCATCCTCTCTCGTTTCATCGAGTTACGCTAGGGATAACAG
GGTAATATAGATGGTCAAAACTTTAAACGACTCAGTATTTAAACATTTAACTAGTTTGGTACATGGTCCT
ATTATATTATTGAATACTAACAATTCTAAATTAACTTTAAAAAAATTAGAAGAAGTTAACCCATTAATTA
GTTTATTATGTTTAAAAATAAATAATAAAATTTACTCTAAAAAACAAATAAAGAATTTAAAAAAGCTCTC
ATATACTGAAAATGTTTATACTCTTTATAAATCGCTACAAACTTTTATAAAAATGCCTTACTGCAAATTG
AAAAAAAAAAAATTAATTTCGAAATAATGTGATTTGAACACATGACTTCCTGTTCCCAAAACAGGCACGC
TACCAGACTGCGTTATATTTCGTTGAAGGAAGTAGGATTCGAACCTACGACAAGATAAACTTAACAGATT
TACAATCTGCCACTTTCAACCACTCAGTCATTCCTTCTATAATTTTTTCGTTCGCGTACGAATTTTAATT
CGTTTCTTTTTTTTTAACCTGCAACCATTATGTGGCTGGTAATTATAACTTGTCATTAATTTTATAAAAG
TTTTTTGTTTTAATCGTTTAAAAATATATGATTGATGATTAAAAAATAAATTATTAAAATGTAAGGCAAC
AGGTTTAGTTTTAAAAATTTTAGATTTTATCAATAAAGCTCTTAAAATTGTAATTATTGCTTTAGGTTGT
TTAATTTTTTGTTTTTTTTGCAAGTTAAACATTCCTGCCGAATAAAATAATTTTGGGTTACCCTTGATAT
TATTTACATTTATGAAGGTGTTTGTTGGGGACAGATTAATGTTGATGACATAACTAATTAATTTTTGTCG
ATTAATAAAAGAAAAATAAATATATGAAATAAAATAGTTTGTTTTTGCTTTAATAGTCTGAAACTTAGTA
AAAAGGAATACCAGCAACCATCCTAAATAAAAAGAAAATGTTTCTTTTTTTATGAATTTTAAAATTTGTA
TTTTATGAAATAAACACTGAATATAATTCTGAGTAATTAAGTTTGGTGAAAATAATGACTTATTTGCTAT
TTTTAATAAGAGCATGAATTTTAAAAATAATTTATATGAATTTAATGAAAAATAAATTTACTTCGTTAAC
CCAAAAAACTTTAATAAATTTATCAAAGAAAAAATTAAACAAAATTCCTTTGATAAAAAAAATGATTCAA
GGTCAAAAAAACAAAGCAGGGAAAAATGATTCTGGAAAAATTACAGTATACCATAAAGGCGGCGGGCATA
AAAAAAATATAGAAAAATTAATTTTTTAAGGAATGAAGACTCGATAGGTATTATAACTAGCTTAGAATAC
GATCCTTACCGTACTGCTTTTATAGCTTCTGTATATGATTTTCTAAACTCTGATTACTTCTATATAGTTG
CTCCTAAAAACTTAACTATTGGTGATATCGTAAAATCGGGCTTCAATGCTGAAATTAAAGTGGGTCATTC
TCTAACCTTAATGAAAATCCCTGTTGGAAGTTTTATTCACAATATATCGCTAAAAAACAATAAAAAAGCT
CAATTAAGCCGTTCTGCCGGAACTAGCTCACAGTTAATAGAAAAAACTTCTAAGTATTGTAGAATTGTTC
TAAGTTCAGGTGAGCATAAATTCCTCTCTTCTACCTGCCATGCAACAATCGGAACAGTATCCAATGAGTT
TTCGTTTTTTAAGAAGATCAATAAAGCCGGTCGAAACCGGTGGTTAAATGTAAGACCAACTGTTAGAGGA
GTTGCTATGAATCCTATCGACCATCCTCACGGAGGCGGGGAAGGGAAATCTTCAGGAGGCCGATCTTCAG
TAACTCCTTGAGGCAAACCTACCAAAAATGGTAAGACAAGAAAAAAAAGATCTAAATTTTTAAAATCTTA
AAAAATGAGCAGAGTTAAATGAAAGGGACCATATGTTACAAATAACTTATTGAAAAAAATTACGAATTCA
TTTTTAGAAAATAAAAATGAAATTAAAACAGTTTCTAGAGACTCTGTGATTTTGCCAAAATTTATAGGAC
TTAATTTACGAGTTTACAATGGAAAAACATTTATGGTTGTAAAAATCGCAGATGAAATGGTTAATTATAA
ATTAGGGGAGTTTGTTACTACACGAAAACAGTTTTCTTATAAAAAAAAAAAGAAAAAATAAAAATGGGCC
AAAAAGTAGATGCACGTATTTTTCGACTAGGTGTTGGTAAAAAAAATTGAGAGCTGAAACATATTGAAAA
AAATAATGAAGAATCTTCTTTATATTTATATAAAACTTTAGAAATTCAGAAATATTTAAATCGATTTTTT
AGTTTGTATAAAGTAAAAATCCATAATTGTAAAATCTTTTATTCAAATAATTCGTTACAGCTATTTATTT
CTTTTTATATTACAGAAAAAACAATTTATATTATTAATAAAAATTTAACTAAATATCAAAAAAAACTTTC
AATACGGTTTAAACGACCATGCATTCAAAAAAAAAATAAGAAAAGTATTCTATCTTACAAACCCAATTTG
AAACAAACTATGATGTTACAAGAATTTCAAGACATTTTATTAGAAAGTTTAACCATTTACACAAAAGGGA
AAGTTAACATTTTCGTAACAATGCAAAACTTAAACAATCAAAAAAACTTGTCATACAATCGAATTAAGAA
CTGAAAAACTATTTTTAAACAATTGAAAAAATTCGTTCGAAATTCTTTTTTTAAAGAAGCTATAAATATT
TTGTTTGTCAATATTACTAAAAGAAAATCAGCAAAATTACTAGCAGAATTTATAAGTGATCAGTTCAAAA
TCAATCAACTAAAAACTGACCAAATGGCGATTTCCAGAAAAGACAACTATTTTTTAGGATTTTTAAAACA
AACTATAAAATTGTTAATCAACGCTGAGGTTTCCGGTCTTACAGGTATCAAAATTGTGATTAAAGGGCGA
TTTAATAGGGCACCTAGAGCTAAAAGTGTTACAATACAATTCGGAAAATTTTCCCTTCAATCATTTGACT
CTAAAATTGATTATTTTCAATCAACTGCCTATACAATTAATGGTACTTTTGGCGTAAAGGTATGAATGCG
TGAAAATTAAAATTAAAAAATTTATGTTCTTACAACCTAAAAAAACTAAATATAAAAAAATACAGAAAGG
TAAACTATCCAAATTTAATTTCCGATCGAACATATTACAATTTGGAAACATCGGATTAAAAGCAGCAAAA
GCAACGACTCTTTCAGCCAGGCAAATTGAAGCAGCACGACAAGCCATTGTAAGAAAACTGAGCCGAAAAG
GAAAACTATGAATACGCGTTTTTCCAAATATACCTATAACAGCAAAACCTACTGAAGTTAGAATGGGTAA
GGGTAAGGGTGCTGTATCTCACTGAGGCGTTAAAATTAGTGCAGGTACAATTTTATTTGAACTATGTGGA
GTTTCTAAAAACATTGCTATTACGGCTTTTAAAACTGGGGGCGCTAAATTACCTGTTAAAACAATAATTT
CTTTATAATATATATAATAAAACTATAAACAACAACAAAGACTTTAAAAACTTTAAGATTCGCTTAAAAT
TATACAATCTGATGGGACCTTTAAAATTTTAAATTCTATTTTATAAAAGCTGCTTTGGAGCCACCGACAA
AAATAAATACATTTATATTATATTTACATGTTATTACAAGCAGCTAAATTTGTAGGAGCTGGATTAGCTA
CTATTGGGCTAGCAGGAGCAGGAGTAGGAATTGGTACCGTATTTGGTGCATTAGTGATTGGAGTTTCACG
AAATCCTTCTTTAAAAGATGAGTTATTCAAACTTGCTATCTTAGGTTTTGCACTAACCGAAGCCATTGCA
CTTTTTTCATTAATGATGGCATTCTTAATTCTTTTTGCGTTATAATTTTTCTTCACTAAAAGAATTAAAA
GGGTATGTAGCTCAGTCGGCAGAGCATTGGACTTTTAATCCACAGGTCTTGGGTTCGAATCCCAATGTAC
CCAGAATTTGATAATATATACATGATAATTTTGAATTTAAACTATATTTTAAATATTGTTATAACTTTAT
TTTTAATCGGAGTACTAGGACTTGTTCTGAATAGAAAAAATATATTAATAACATTAATGTCCATCGAACT
TATGTTGTTAGCCATAAATTTAAACTTTGTTGTTTTTTCTATCTATTTAGATGATATTACAGGTTATATA
TTTGTTTTATTTATATTAACTATTGCTGCAGCAGAGTCTGCAATAGGATTAGCTATTTTAACTATCTACT
ATAGATTAAAAAATACTATCCGAATAGATAAAATTAAAAATATTAAAAGCTAAACGCTAAAACGGAAACG
ACAGGATTTGAACCAGCAATCTTCGACGTGACAAGTCGACGCTTTAACCATTTGAAGCTACGTTTCCTTT
AAAAAGATCTGAATTTTTAAAACTTTGAAATACTTCCATATAAATAATATAAAATTTAATTACGATTTAG
AATTTAAAAATAATTCAAATACTAACTTTTGAAAACAAAACACACCTCTTATTGAGTATTGTGAAACATT
AGGAATTAATATACCACACTATTGTTATCATAAAGGTTTATCTATTTCAGGAAATTGCCGTATGTGCCTT
GTAGAACTAAAAAACTCACCTAAGCCTGTTGTTTCATGTGCAATGAATGCAAAATCTTGTTTAGCAAATG
GTGATATTTATACAAACAGTTCACTAGTGAAAAAAGCTCGCGAAAATGTTTTAGAATTTTTATTATTAAA
TCACCCTCTAGACTGTCCTATTTGTGACCAAGGTGGTGAATGCGACTTACAAGATCAATCCCTTTTTTTT
GGGCTAACTAAAAAAAGATTCTATAGCTTTAAACGGGTGGTTATGGATAAAAATATTGGACCTATTGTGA
AAACAGTGATGACACGATGTATTCATTGTACGAGATGTGTGCGTTTCGCTGCTGAAATTGCAGGTGTCGA
AGATATCGGAATGTTTGGAAGAGGGTTACACAGTGAAATCGGAACCTACGTTGAAAAAATTTTTCAATCG
GAATTGTCTGGCAATGTTATTGATCTGTGTCCTGTTGGTGCATTAACTTCAAAACCTTATCCTTTTATAA
GCCGGAATTGGGAATTAAAAAACGTGACATCAATTGATTACTCAGACGGTTTTGGAACTCCTGTTCAATT
GGCCCTAAAAAACAATCAAATAATTAAAGTTTTACCTGGTTATGAAAAAGCAACATATAAAACAAATTGA
ATTTCTGATAAAACTCGATTTTCGTTTGACGGGATGTTTTCTCCAGAAAAAATAGTATATAGTTTTATAG
ATAACAATAACAAAAAGTCATTTATAAGTTTATCTTGAAAAAAATTATTTAAAGAATTTTTTTGTACACT
TTATTTTCAAAATCATTTGTCCAAACATTTTTATCAACCACATCAAATAACAGTTTGTTTAGACAAAAAT
ATAAGTCTAGAAGTCTTAAACTTACTAAATATTTTAAGTCACAAACATTCTTTTTTTAAACTAAGACAAT
CTGAAATACAAAATTTAAATGTTGATTTAGAACAAAACTATTTATTAAACTCAAGTTTAGATCACTCTAA
AATACTATCATCAGATACTTGCTTGTTAATAGGTATCAACCCACGTTATGAAGGATCTAAATTAAATTTA
ACACTTAGGTCACGATATTTGAAAGGAAACTTTAAGATCCTTCATGTCGGATCTTTGTTTAATCTAACAT
TTTCTACTTATAATCTTAGCAGTAATATTAAAATTTTAAAATCTTTAGTAGAAGGTAATAATTTATTTTG
TCAGGAATTTGTAAACTCTTCAAATCCTATTTTAATTTCAAACTCAGAAATATTTAAACGAAAAGATGCG
TTTAGTTTAGTAAATATGTTAAAGTCTTTAACAAAATATATTAATTTATATTCACAATCCAATGACCTAA
ATCAACTAAATATTTTGAACCCAACGTTGAATGATGCTGGATTCGCTAATCTTAATCACTTAAAAGCGGT
TAAATATAAAGACTTTAGAAATTCTACAGGAATTTATTTCATAAATAATTCTTTTTCTACTTCTAATGTG
AAAAAGTTGTTAAGTTTAAAACTATTAAATTTTTTTCAAAATTATAAGCCTGAAAACAAACTATTAATCA
CGCAAAATTCTACTCTAGAAACTAAAACAATAGCTTTATTAAAAAAAGGTTTTGATATAAGTAATCATAT
GCATTTACCTAACGCCATTTTTTTTGAAACTGCCGGTACCTATATTAACACTGAAGGTACAGTTAATAAA
GTAGCTAAAGTAGTGACTTCATCAGGACAAACGAAAAGCGACTGACAAATAATAAGAAAAATTCTTTCTT
ATTCTAAAAAGACTTTATTTATCTCAAATTTATTAAAAAATAACAAATTAACATATAATTGTAATACTAC
ACATAACTTTAAAAATTATATAGGGTTCCAACATTATGCGGTATCTACCTTAAATAGTGTTGCATTTCAA
TTGTTTAAAAAAGTGGCGAAGTATCCTTTAGATACCTTTAAATTTAAGTCTAAACGAAAAAAACTTTATA
AATCGCAGCTAAGATTTTGACTAAATGATTTTTACGTAGATGGTAAAGATTTTAATAGTAAATACTCTTC
TACAATGATTCAATGCTCAAAACTTTCTAGACTAAATAATACCAATTTTAAATACTAAAAAATTTAAACA
TTTACCCACTTTCTAGTGATATTCTTGGTATTTTAGAGGCTGATGTTTTAAAAAGTCGTCATAATTAATT
TTTTTGTCATTTTTTTGAAGAGACTATCTAAAGTTATATTAGTATAATATTAACAACCCGTGATAAAATT
ACGAAAAAGTACTACCATACCGTCTAGTCGCTGACTTATAAAGATATCAGTATTTGTTGTGGTGGTGTTC
TACTATTTCAAGCTAAATTATCCACTATAATCTTATGATTATTAAAATTTGCTTCGTGTTGTTGGAAAGG
AAAACCTAAATTAAACTGTTCTTCAAATGGGTCATATTCCTTGCTAAAGAGTTCTAATATGATACTATGC
TCATATTTTGTTTTAGAGGTGATAGCTACTCACCCTGTTTATTTTATTGGCATGTTTTTCACGCTTTTGT
GGCGACATTGATTCGAAGTTTTTCGAATCGCCTAGTCTATAGACTCTAAGAAACGTACTGAAAAGATACT
TTTATCTACTATGTTTTTATGCACTTTAAGGGATGTAATTATCTTCAACGGGATTTGAACCCGTGTTATC
GCCGTGAAAGGGCGAGGTCCTAACCACTAGACGATGAAGACATTTAGACTTATATCTAAAATTAAAAACA
TATGTTGTTTTTTGGAATAAAAGGATTTGAACCTTTGAATATTCGTACCAAAAACGAAGGCCTTACCAAC
TTGGCTATATTCCACAATAAAATAAAAAATAATTTTAAACTGTTACTATCTTTAAAGAAAGGATGGGATT
CGAACCCACGGTATAATAAAAACTATACAAAGATTTAGCAGATCTTCACTTTAAACCTCTCAGTCACCTT
TCTTAAAATAATAGCGTCAGAAAAAAATATATTATAAAAAATTAATTAAAAAACGCCAAATTTTTATAAA
TTTCATACATGCAATAAAAACGATTAGATAGTTTAATTAATGTCTAATGCTCCAACACAGTAAATATAAA
TATACCCAATACCTAATTCAAACATAAAATCAATCATGGATCAAAACCCGACAATATCTAATTGGCCTAA
TACATTTGTCCATGGAATTAAAAACATAGTTTCAATATCAAAGACTATGAATAAAATAGCAACTAAATAA
AATTTAACATCGAAGGTATGACGTGCATCTTCATAAGGCTCGAATCCACACTCATACGTAGATAACTTTT
CAGTTTCTGGATTTTGAACTGCCAAAATATATGAAAGTGCGACTATAACAACAGATAATAAAACAGCAAC
AAATAAAAAAATCAAAATAACAGAATATTCGCTATAGAATAACGAGTTGTTTAAATGAAAATATTCATTG
AAAAATAAAAGATCATTTGAGTGAAAATAGTTCTTTAACAACAAAATAGATGAGGTCATTTTTAGTTTAT
TTTTTTACCAGGAAGATTTTTTTAGCCCAGGGACGGAGCCAGATCTTGCCAATCGCAAAAAACTTAATCT
TGAAAACTTTTTGAAAATTCTATTGAATTTAGCTTTTCGATTCGTTAAAACACATCTATGAACAAATCGA
GTTTTATTTTGACTTACTGATAGATTAGACAATTTAATTATTGCGTTTCATTTTGTAGTCAAAGGTAAAT
TTTCATTTTGAATTATGCTCTTTAAAATATTGTAGCTTAATTCACGCTTATTGAAAAGTTTCCTAATATG
TGAATCTTTTTGAATTTGGTTTTTCATATTTATTTATGAAACTATTACCAAGGAGATAAAAACTTGAAAG
TTCTGTATTCTTGACATAATTCAATAGATTCGTTTATTACTCTTTTTTCTGTTTCATTATATTTCATTTC
AACAAAACCACTTAATGGAAAATCTTTTCTAAGTGGATGTCCTTCAAAGCCATAATCTGTTAAAATACGC
TTTAAATTTGAGTGGTTCTTAAAAAAAACACCATACATATCTCAAATTTCACACTCATACCAGCCTGCTG
TAAAATATAATTTATCACACGAATCTACCCCAAATAACTCATGAGTAAATGTTTTGACTCTAAGACGAAT
ATTATAACGGATACTTAATAAATCATAAACTAATTTAAATCTATATTTGTTGTTAGGATAATCTACACCA
GTAATACAAGTTAAAATATCAAATTGGTATGATACGTGGTATTTAAAAAATAATAAAATATCATATAATA
AGTTTGGTTTTACAATTATTACTAAATCCTGGTTATAAAATTGAATTTTTTCAAGCGGACATAATTGAAA
TAAATCTTTAATACTTTTTACAATTAACTGTGAATTCATTTGTTAAATTTTTAAAAATTTGGTTACGATA
CTTTGTATAAAAAAAATTCGAGGGATGGAAATTAGAAGAAGTCTTATTAAACGGGCTTATAGTTAAATTT
TTTTTCAAGAAGTTATATTTTTTATACGTTTTTAAATAAATAGAATGATCAAAATAAACACAACCGTTTG
GTAGAACTTGCAATGTTTTAAAAGATTTTAAACCAGAGCTCATCAAAATTTATCGATCAACTTCACCAAA
TACTATATCTTGAGTACCTATAATTGTAACAACGTCAGCAATTAAATGACCTTTCGACATAAAATCCAAC
GCTTGTAAATGATTAAATCCTGGGGCTTTAATTTTACATCTATAAGGTCTATTAGTATTGTCAGAAATTA
AGTATACTCCAAATTCTCCTTTTGGGGCTTCAGTGCCAATATAAGTTTCGTTGCTAGGTATAATAACTCC
TTGAGTGTACATCTTAAAATGATGAATTAATGCTTCCATAGACTGTTTCATTTCAACTCTAGTTGGTGGG
GAAATCTTAAAATCATTTGTTTTAACGTAACCAGCCGGCATTAAATTTAAACATTGTTCGATTATTTTCA
ACGATTCTTTCATTTCAAAAACTCGAATTAGATATCGATCATAACAATCACCATTAGTACCAACAGGAAT
ATCAAATTCAAGTTTTTCATACACTTCATAAGGCTGGCTTTTTCGTAAATCTCAGTTAATACCTGAACCA
CGTAACATAACCCCACTAAAACCTCACTGGCATGCATCTTTAGCAGTTACAACACCAATATCAACCAACC
GTTGCTTCCAAATTCTATTTTCCGTTAGCATATCTTCCATTTCAGTTAGTCTTAATGTGAATTGTTCAAT
AAACATATAAATATCATCCAATAAACCTTTTGGAATGTCAACTTGCAATCCTCCAGGCCTAAAATAAGCC
GCATGCATTCGAGCACCTGATACTCGCTCGTAAAACTCCATAAGCTTTTCTCGTTCTTCAAATGCTCACA
AAAAGGGTGTCATTGCGCCTACATCCATAGCGTGACACCCAACAGCTAATAAATGATTTAAAATGCGAGT
AATTTCAGCAAAAAGGACTCTAATGTACTGTGCCCGTTCTGGAATTTTACAGTTAAAAAGTTTTTCAATA
GCTAAACAATAGCTATGCTCTTGCGCCATCATAGAAACATAATCTAAACGATCAAAATATGGTAACGCTT
GAACATAATTTTTATATTCAATTAACTTTTCTGTACCTCTATGTAATAAACCTATATGAGGATCTGCTCG
ATTTACTATTTCACCATTAAGTTCTAATACTAATCGTAATACACCATGAGCCGCAGGATGTTGAGGACCA
AAATTAATTGTAAAATTTTTAATTTTTTTTAATAAATTCTTTTTTTTTACTGTCATTATTATTTTAAAAC
GTAATATAATAGATATTACTTCTTAGATACGTAAGATATCAACTTTGATTCAAGAATTCCGATAAGCGGG
ATTAAAACAATAAAAAATAAGAAATAAAAAACTGTTGCCACTTGACCTACTACTACATAAACATCTTTAA
CAGGTTTTTGACCAATCCAACCTAATAATAAAAAATCAGCAACAAGTAACCAGTAAAAAATTTTAAAAAT
AGGTCTAAAAGTTGTACTTCTAATTTCAGATGTATTGGTAAATGGGATTAAAAATAAAATAATAAGCGCT
CCTCCCATAGCAGCAACACCACCAAGTTTATCAGGAATAGATCTTAAAATTGCGTAAAAAGGTAAAAAAT
ATCATTCAGGGACAATATGAGCCGGAGTTGACATAGGATCTGCAGGTATATAATTATCTGGGTGACCTAA
CGCATTTGGAAAATAGAAAACAAAAACGCCGAAAAAAGTTAAGAAACAAAAAAACGCAAAAAGATCTTTT
ACCACAAAATATGGATAAAAAGGAATTTTATCTCCTTTACTATCGATTCCTAATGGATTATTCGATCCGT
CTTTATGTAATAGTGCTAAATGCACTAAACTTAAAGCAGCGATTATAAACGGTAAAAAGAAATGTAAACT
AAAAAATCTGTTTAACGTCGCGTTGTTTACAGTAAATCCTCCTCATAGCCAATCAACAATAGATTGACCT
ACAACTGGAACTGCTGTCACTAAACTTGTAATAACAGTAGCTCCCCAAAAACTCATTTGACCTCAAGGTA
AAACATATCCCATAAATGCTGTTCCCATCATTAAAATAAAAATAAGAACACCTGAACATCAAAGTAATTG
TCGTGGTTGCATGTATGAACCGTAGTAAAGTCCACGGAAAATGTGACAGTAAACTACAATGAAAAACATT
GAAGCACCATTTGCATGGATATAACGAATTAACCAACCATTATTTACGTCTCGCATAATATGTTCAACGC
TACTAAATGCTAGATCAATATGTGGTGTATAATGCATAGCTAAAAAAATTCCAGATAAAATTTGAATAAT
TAAACAAATTCCAGCAGAAGACCCAAAACTCCAAGCGTATGTCAGATTTAATGGACTTGGGTAATGTATT
AAATGACTATCTAAAATAGATAATAAATAATTTTTACCCCATCTTATTGTTTTAGTAACAAAAGAAGACA
TAAAATTTGAGTTACCATACTCATTTGAATGTTTCGAGTTTATAAATTTGCCAAAAGTACTAAGTTTTAG
GTCATAGCTTGGGTTCATAAAGTTGTAACAGATTTAAACTATTA
