[The description below was written by a language model from this plasmid's Addgene catalogue record.]
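Description:
pTP-PCR C2 is a large (about 57.6 kb) multi-host shuttle plasmid that carries the complete mitochondrial genome of the diatom Thalassiosira pseudonana, an insert of roughly 43.8 kb, cloned into the pPtGE31 backbone (about 11.7 kb) together with an added URA3 marker. It is classed as a bacterial, yeast and diatom expression vector for synthetic biology. In Escherichia coli it is selected with chloramphenicol and kept at low copy. The recorded host strain, EPI300, allows optional arabinose induction to a higher copy number, an arrangement commonly used to keep very large inserts stable during routine propagation. In Saccharomyces cerevisiae the plasmid can be selected through the URA3 and HIS3 auxotrophic markers, and nourseothricin resistance is listed as the marker for selection in diatoms.

No feature table accompanies the record, so the origins of replication, the promoters driving the markers and the position at which the backbone interrupts the mitochondrial genome are not stated. The name suggests a clone assembled from PCR-amplified fragments, but the record does not say this explicitly. The insert corresponds to the reference T. pseudonana mitochondrial genome with minor additional mutations. The depositor comments that discrepancies in the mitochondrial genome sequence are of no functional concern for the plasmid, which is also larger than is usually fully sequenced by the repository.

The construct comes from work on capturing and maintaining a whole organelle genome in yeast and E. coli. It provides a cloned, replicable copy of the diatom mitochondrial genome that can be propagated and potentially manipulated in these tractable hosts for organelle genome engineering.
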