Addgene plasmid #189619: pTP-PCR C2
Depositing lab: Bogumil Karas. Publication: Cloning of Thalassiosira pseudonana's Mitochondrial Genome in Saccharomyces cerevisiae and Escherichia coli. Cochrane RR, Brumwell SL, Shrestha A, Giguere DJ, Hamadache S, Gloor GB, Edgell DR, Karas BJ. Biology (Basel). 2020 Oct 26;9(11). pii: biology9110358. doi: 10.3390/biology9110358. PubMed 33114477.
Backbone
  Vector backbone: pPtGE31
  Backbone manufacturer: Slattery et al. 2018
  Backbone size w/o insert (bp): 11729
  Total vector size (bp): 57634
  Modifications to backbone: Inserted the T. pseudonana mitochondrial genome into the backbone of pPtGE31 and URA3
  Vector type: Bacterial Expression, Yeast Expression, Synthetic Biology ; Diatom Expression
  Selectable markers: URA3, HIS3 ; Nourseothricin
Growth in bacteria
  Bacterial resistance: Chloramphenicol, 25 μg/mL
  Growth temperature: 37°C
  Growth strain: EPI300 (Epicentre)
  Growth instructions: Optional: Arabinose induction to high plasmid copy number.
  Copy number: Low Copy
Gene/Insert
  Gene/Insert name: Mitochondrial Genome of Thalassiosira pseudonana (alt names: T. pseudonana; Mitochondrial Genome)
  Species: T. pseudonana
  Insert size (bp): 43793
  Mutation: Minor additional mutations described in manuscript
  GenBank ID: NC_007405.1
Terms and licenses: Academic/Nonprofit Terms; Industry Terms: Not Available to Industry
Depositor comments: Please note this plasmid is larger than what is typically sequenced at Addgene. Discrepancies present in the mitochondrial genome sequence are not of any functional concern for the plasmid.
How to cite: pTP-PCR C2 was a gift from Bogumil Karas (Addgene plasmid # 189619 ; http://n2t.net/addgene:189619 ; RRID:Addgene_189619)
